# Supplementary material for: Activity-based selection for enhanced base editor mutational scanning
Source: bioRxiv preprint, doi:10.1101/2024.11.12.622254, version 1 (2024-11-14)
Supplement: Supplementary Materials [file 622254_file02.zip › Supplementary Materials/Plasmids/pRDB_092.gb]

LOCUS       pRDB_092               14306 bp ds-DNA     circular SYN 17-APR-2023
DEFINITION  Modular plasmid designed using Fragmid, a plasmid design tool of
            the Genetic Perturbation Platform (GPP), Broad Institute
ACCESSION   .
VERSION     .
KEYWORDS    .
SOURCE      synthetic DNA construct
  ORGANISM  synthetic DNA construct
REFERENCE   1  (bases 1 to 14306)
  AUTHORS   Genetic Perturbation Platform (GPP), Broad Institute
COMMENT     Fragmid source plasmids: pRDA_722, pF_AA179, pF_AA065, pF_AA388,
            pF_AA030, pF_AA010, pF_AA006
FEATURES             Location/Qualifiers
     enhancer        238..617
                     /note="human cytomegalovirus immediate early enhancer"
                     /label="CMV enhancer"
     promoter        619..817
                     /note="human cytomegalovirus (CMV) immediate early
                     promoter"
                     /label="CMV promoter"
     LTR             835..1015
                     /note="truncated 5' long terminal repeat (LTR) from HIV-1"
                     /label="5' LTR (truncated)"
     misc_feature    1062..1187
                     /note="packaging signal of human immunodeficiency virus
                     type 1"
                     /label="HIV-1 Psi"
     misc_feature    1680..1913
                     /note="The Rev response element (RRE) of HIV-1 allows for
                     Rev-dependent mRNA export from the nucleus to the
                     cytoplasm."
                     /label="RRE"
     misc_feature    2440..2557
                     /note="CPPT"
                     /label="CPPT"
     misc_feature    2615..2635
                     /label="Filler"
     promoter        2640..3818
                     /note="strong constitutive promoter for human elongation
                     factor EF-1-alpha"
                     /label="EF1a_v1"
     CDS             3829..3831
                     /codon_start=1
                     /transl_table=1
                     /label="Start"
     CDS             3832..3885
                     /codon_start=1
                     /note="ApEinfo_revcolor: #b1ff67"
                     /transl_table=1
                     /translation="KRTADGSEFESPKKKRKV"
                     /label="BPNLS_v1.1"
     CDS             3889..4386
                     /codon_start=1
                     /transl_table=1
                     /translation="SEVEFSHEYWMRHALTLAKRARDERKAPVGAVLVLNNRVIGEGW
                     NRAIGLHDPTAHAEIIALRQGGLVMQNYRLIDATLYVTFEPCVMCAGAMINSRIGRVV
                     FGVRNSKRGAAGSLMNVLNYPGMNHRVEITEGILADECAALLCDFYRMPRQVFNAQKK
                     AQSSIN"
                     /label="TadA-CDd_v1.1"
     CDS             4387..4476
                     /codon_start=1
                     /transl_table=1
                     /translation="SGGSSGGSSGSETPGTSESATPESSGGSSG"
                     /label="Linker_v10.1"
     CDS             4483..8583
                     /codon_start=1
                     /note="generates RNA-guided double strand breaks in DNA"
                     /product="Cas9 (Csn1) endonuclease from the Streptococcus
                     pyogenes Type II CRISPR/Cas system"
                     /transl_table=1
                     /translation="DKKYSIGLAIGTNSVGWAVITDEYKVPSKKFKVLGNTDRHSIKK
                     NLIGALLFDSGETAEATRLKRTARRRYTRRKNRICYLQEIFSNEMAKVDDSFFHRLEE
                     SFLVEEDKKHERHPIFGNIVDEVAYHEKYPTIYHLRKKLVDSTDKADLRLIYLALAHM
                     IKFRGHFLIEGDLNPDNSDVDKLFIQLVQTYNQLFEENPINASGVDAKAILSARLSKS
                     RRLENLIAQLPGEKKNGLFGNLIALSLGLTPNFKSNFDLAEDAKLQLSKDTYDDDLDN
                     LLAQIGDQYADLFLAAKNLSDAILLSDILRVNTEITKAPLSASMIKRYDEHHQDLTLL
                     KALVRQQLPEKYKEIFFDQSKNGYAGYIDGGASQEEFYKFIKPILEKMDGTEELLVKL
                     NREDLLRKQRTFDNGSIPHQIHLGELHAILRRQEDFYPFLKDNREKIEKILTFRIPYY
                     VGPLARGNSRFAWMTRKSEETITPWNFEEVVDKGASAQSFIERMTNFDKNLPNEKVLP
                     KHSLLYEYFTVYNELTKVKYVTEGMRKPAFLSGEQKKAIVDLLFKTNRKVTVKQLKED
                     YFKKIECFDSVEISGVEDRFNASLGTYHDLLKIIKDKDFLDNEENEDILEDIVLTLTL
                     FEDREMIEERLKTYAHLFDDKVMKQLKRRRYTGWGRLSRKLINGIRDKQSGKTILDFL
                     KSDGFANRNFMQLIHDDSLTFKEDIQKAQVSGQGDSLHEHIANLAGSPAIKKGILQTV
                     KVVDELVKVMGRHKPENIVIEMARENQTTQKGQKNSRERMKRIEEGIKELGSQILKEH
                     PVENTQLQNEKLYLYYLQNGRDMYVDQELDINRLSDYDVDHIVPQSFLKDDSIDNKVL
                     TRSDKNRGKSDNVPSEEVVKKMKNYWRQLLNAKLITQRKFDNLTKAERGGLSELDKAG
                     FIKRQLVETRQITKHVAQILDSRMNTKYDENDKLIREVKVITLKSKLVSDFRKDFQFY
                     KVREINNYHHAHDAYLNAVVGTALIKKYPKLESEFVYGDYKVYDVRKMIAKSEQEIGK
                     ATAKYFFYSNIMNFFKTEITLANGEIRKRPLIETNGETGEIVWDKGRDFATVRKVLSM
                     PQVNIVKKTEVQTGGFSKESILPKRNSDKLIARKKDWDPKKYGGFLWPTVAYSVLVVA
                     KVEKGKSKKLKSVKELLGITIMERSSFEKNPIDFLEAKGYKEVKKDLIIKLPKYSLFE
                     LENGRKRMLASAKQLQKGNELALPSKYVNFLYLASHYEKLKGSPEDNEQKQLFVEQHK
                     HYLDEIIEQISEFSKRVILADANLDKVLSAYNKHRDKPIREQAENIIHLFTLTNLGAP
                     AAFKYFDTTIDRKQYRSTKEVLDATLIHQSITGLYETRIDLSQLGGD"
                     /label="nCas9-SpG (D10A)_v1.1 [Sp]"
     misc_difference 4507..4509
                     /label="D10A"
     misc_difference 7882..7884
                     /label="D1135L"
     misc_difference 7885..7887
                     /label="S1136W"
     misc_difference 8131..8133
                     /label="G1218K"
     misc_difference 8134..8136
                     /label="E1219Q"
     misc_difference 8482..8484
                     /label="R1335Q"
     misc_difference 8488..8490
                     /label="T1337R"
     CDS             8584..8589
                     /codon_start=1
                     /transl_table=1
                     /translation="GS"
                     /label="GS"
     CDS             8614..8862
                     /codon_start=1
                     /transl_table=1
                     /translation="TNLSDIIEKETGKQLVIQESILMLPEEVEEVIGNKPESDILVHT
                     AYDESTDENVMLLTSDAPEYKPWALVIQDSNGENKIKML"
                     /label="UGI_v1.1"
     CDS             8875..8922
                     /codon_start=1
                     /product="bipartite nuclear localization signal from
                     nucleoplasmin"
                     /transl_table=1
                     /translation="KRPAATKKAGQAKKKK"
                     /label="NpNLS_v1.1"
     CDS             8923..8928
                     /codon_start=1
                     /transl_table=1
                     /translation="GS"
                     /label="GS"
     CDS             8929..8982
                     /codon_start=1
                     /note="Eukaryotic ribosomes fail to insert a peptide bond
                     between the Gly and Pro residues, yielding separate
                     polypeptides."
                     /product="2A peptide from Thosea asigna virus capsid
                     protein"
                     /transl_table=1
                     /translation="EGRGSLLTCGDVEENPGP"
                     /label="T2A_v1.1"
     CDS             8992..9384
                     /codon_start=1
                     /gene="Aspergillus terreus BSD"
                     /note="confers resistance to blasticidin"
                     /product="blasticidin S deaminase"
                     /transl_table=1
                     /translation="AKPLSQEESTLIERATATINSIPISEDYSVASAALSSDGRIFTG
                     VNVYHFTGGPCAELVVLGTAAAAAAGNLTCIVAIGNENRGILSPCGRCRQVLLDLHPG
                     IKAIVKDSDGQPTAVGIRELLPSGYVWEG"
                     /label="BlastR_v1.1"
     CDS             9385..9387
                     /codon_start=1
                     /transl_table=1
                     /label="Stop"
     misc_feature    9398..9986
                     /note="woodchuck hepatitis virus posttranscriptional
                     regulatory element"
                     /label="WPRE"
     misc_feature    9936
                     /label="Silent"
     LTR             10058..10291
                     /note="self-inactivating 3' long terminal repeat (LTR)
                     from HIV-1"
                     /label="3' LTR (Delta-U3)"
     misc_feature    10087
                     /label="Silent"
     polyA_signal    10323..10547
                     /note="bovine growth hormone polyadenylation signal"
                     /label="bGH poly(A) signal"
     misc_feature    10510
                     /label="Silent"
     rep_origin      10593..11021
                     /direction=RIGHT
                     /note="f1 bacteriophage origin of replication; arrow
                     indicates direction of (+) strand synthesis"
                     /label="f1 ori"
     promoter        11035..11364
                     /note="SV40 enhancer and early promoter"
                     /label="SV40 promoter"
     rep_origin      11215..11350
                     /note="SV40 origin of replication"
                     /label="SV40 ori"
     promoter        11412..11459
                     /note="synthetic bacterial promoter"
                     /label="EM7 promoter"
     CDS             11478..11852
                     /codon_start=1
                     /note="BleomycinR"
                     /transl_table=1
                     /translation="MAKLTSAVPVLTARDVAGAVEFWTDRLGFSRDFVEDDFAGVVRD
                     DVTLFISAVQDQVVPDNTLAWVWVRGLDELYAEWSEVVSTNFRDASGPAMTEIGEQPW
                     GREFALRDPAGNCVHFVAEEQD*"
                     /label="BleomycinR"
     polyA_signal    11982..12103
                     /note="SV40 polyadenylation signal"
                     /label="SV40 poly(A) signal"
     rep_origin      complement(12554..13142)
                     /direction=LEFT
                     /note="high-copy-number ColE1/pMB1/pBR322/pUC origin of
                     replication"
                     /label="ori"
     CDS             complement(13313..14173)
                     /codon_start=1
                     /gene="bla"
                     /note="confers resistance to ampicillin, carbenicillin,
                     and related antibiotics"
                     /product="beta-lactamase"
                     /transl_table=1
                     /translation="MSIQHFRVALIPFFAAFCLPVFAHPETLVKVKDAEDQLGARVGY
                     IELDLNSGKILESFRPEERFPMMSTFKVLLCGAVLSRIDAGQEQLGRRIHYSQNDLVE
                     YSPVTEKHLTDGMTVRELCSAAITMSDNTAANLLLTTIGGPKELTAFLHNMGDHVTRL
                     DRWEPELNEAIPNDERDTTMPVAMATTLRKLLTGELLTLASRQQLIDWMEADKVAGPL
                     LRSALPAGWFIADKSGAGERGSRGIIAALGPDGKPSRIVVIYTTGSQATMDERNRQIA
                     EIGASLIKHW*"
                     /label="AmpR"
     promoter        complement(14174..14278)
                     /gene="bla"
                     /label="AmpR promoter"
ORIGIN      
        1 GTCGACGGAT CGGGAGATCT CCCGATCCCC TATGGTGCAC TCTCAGTACA ATCTGCTCTG
       61 ATGCCGCATA GTTAAGCCAG TATCTGCTCC CTGCTTGTGT GTTGGAGGTC GCTGAGTAGT
      121 GCGCGAGCAA AATTTAAGCT ACAACAAGGC AAGGCTTGAC CGACAATTGC ATGAAGAATC
      181 TGCTTAGGGT TAGGCGTTTT GCGCTGCTTC GCGATGTACG GGCCAGATAT ACGCGTTGAC
      241 ATTGATTATT GACTAGTTAT TAATAGTAAT CAATTACGGG GTCATTAGTT CATAGCCCAT
      301 ATATGGAGTT CCGCGTTACA TAACTTACGG TAAATGGCCC GCCTGGCTGA CCGCCCAACG
      361 ACCCCCGCCC ATTGACGTCA ATAATGACGT ATGTTCCCAT AGTAACGCCA ATAGGGACTT
      421 TCCATTGACG TCAATGGGTG GAGTATTTAC GGTAAACTGC CCACTTGGCA GTACATCAAG
      481 TGTATCATAT GCCAAGTACG CCCCCTATTG ACGTCAATGA CGGTAAATGG CCCGCCTGGC
      541 ATTATGCCCA GTACATGACC TTATGGGACT TTCCTACTTG GCAGTACATC TACGTATTAG
      601 TCATCGCTAT TACCATGGTG ATGCGGTTTT GGCAGTACAT CAATGGGCGT GGATAGCGGT
      661 TTGACTCACG GGGATTTCCA AGTCTCCACC CCATTGACGT CAATGGGAGT TTGTTTTGGC
      721 ACCAAAATCA ACGGGACTTT CCAAAATGTC GTAACAACTC CGCCCCATTG ACGCAAATGG
      781 GCGGTAGGCG TGTACGGTGG GAGGTCTATA TAAGCAGCGC GTTTTGCCTG TACTGGGTCT
      841 CTCTGGTTAG ACCAGATCTG AGCCTGGGAG CTCTCTGGCT AACTAGGGAA CCCACTGCTT
      901 AAGCCTCAAT AAAGCTTGCC TTGAGTGCTT CAAGTAGTGT GTGCCCGTCT GTTGTGTGAC
      961 TCTGGTAACT AGAGATCCCT CAGACCCTTT TAGTCAGTGT GGAAAATCTC TAGCAGTGGC
     1021 GCCCGAACAG GGACTTGAAA GCGAAAGGGA AACCAGAGGA GCTCTCTCGA CGCAGGACTC
     1081 GGCTTGCTGA AGCGCGCACG GCAAGAGGCG AGGGGCGGCG ACTGGTGAGT ACGCCAAAAA
     1141 TTTTGACTAG CGGAGGCTAG AAGGAGAGAG ATGGGTGCGA GAGCGTCAGT ATTAAGCGGG
     1201 GGAGAATTAG ATCGCGATGG GAAAAAATTC GGTTAAGGCC AGGGGGAAAG AAAAAATATA
     1261 AATTAAAACA TATAGTATGG GCAAGCAGGG AGCTAGAACG ATTCGCAGTT AATCCTGGCC
     1321 TGTTAGAAAC ATCAGAAGGC TGTAGACAAA TACTGGGACA GCTACAACCA TCCCTTCAGA
     1381 CAGGATCAGA AGAACTTAGA TCATTATATA ATACAGTAGC AACCCTCTAT TGTGTGCATC
     1441 AAAGGATAGA GATAAAAGAC ACCAAGGAAG CTTTAGACAA GATAGAGGAA GAGCAAAACA
     1501 AAAGTAAGAC CACCGCACAG CAAGCGGCCG CTGATCTTCA GACCTGGAGG AGGAGATATG
     1561 AGGGACAATT GGAGAAGTGA ATTATATAAA TATAAAGTAG TAAAAATTGA ACCATTAGGA
     1621 GTAGCACCCA CCAAGGCAAA GAGAAGAGTG GTGCAGAGAG AAAAAAGAGC AGTGGGAATA
     1681 GGAGCTTTGT TCCTTGGGTT CTTGGGAGCA GCAGGAAGCA CTATGGGCGC AGCGTCAATG
     1741 ACGCTGACGG TACAGGCCAG ACAATTATTG TCTGGTATAG TGCAGCAGCA GAACAATTTG
     1801 CTGAGGGCTA TTGAGGCGCA ACAGCATCTG TTGCAACTCA CAGTCTGGGG CATCAAGCAG
     1861 CTCCAGGCAA GAATCCTGGC TGTGGAAAGA TACCTAAAGG ATCAACAGCT CCTGGGGATT
     1921 TGGGGTTGCT CTGGAAAACT CATTTGCACC ACTGCTGTGC CTTGGAATGC TAGTTGGAGT
     1981 AATAAATCTC TGGAACAGAT TTGGAATCAC ACGACCTGGA TGGAGTGGGA CAGAGAAATT
     2041 AACAATTACA CAAGCTTAAT ACACTCCTTA ATTGAAGAAT CGCAAAACCA GCAAGAAAAG
     2101 AATGAACAAG AATTATTGGA ATTAGATAAA TGGGCAAGTT TGTGGAATTG GTTTAACATA
     2161 ACAAATTGGC TGTGGTATAT AAAATTATTC ATAATGATAG TAGGAGGCTT GGTAGGTTTA
     2221 AGAATAGTTT TTGCTGTACT TTCTATAGTG AATAGAGTTA GGCAGGGATA TTCACCATTA
     2281 TCGTTTCAGA CCCACCTCCC AACCCCGAGG GGACCCGACA GGCCCGAAGG AATAGAAGAA
     2341 GAAGGTGGAG AGAGAGACAG AGACAGATCC ATTCGATTAG TGAACGGATC GGCACTGCGT
     2401 GCGCCAATTC TGCAGACAAA TGGCAGTATT CATCCACAAT TTTAAAAGAA AAGGGGGGAT
     2461 TGGGGGGTAC AGTGCAGGGG AAAGAATAGT AGACATAATA GCAACAGACA TACAAACTAA
     2521 AGAATTACAA AAACAAATTA CAAAAATTCA AAATTTTCGG GTTTATTACA GGGACAGCAG
     2581 AGATCCAGTT TGGTTAATTA AGGTACCGGG CAGAGGTCTC GCTTTTTTCG AGACAACACG
     2641 GCTCCGGTGC CCGTCAGTGG GCAGAGCGCA CATCGCCCAC AGTCCCCGAG AAGTTGGGGG
     2701 GAGGGGTCGG CAATTGATCC GGTGCCTAGA GAAGGTGGCG CGGGGTAAAC TGGGAAAGTG
     2761 ATGTCGTGTA CTGGCTCCGC CTTTTTCCCG AGGGTGGGGG AGAACCGTAT ATAAGTGCAG
     2821 TAGTCGCCGT GAACGTTCTT TTTCGCAACG GGTTTGCCGC CAGAACACAG GTAAGTGCCG
     2881 TGTGTGGTTC CCGCGGGCCT GGCCTCTTTA CGGGTTATGG CCCTTGCGTG CCTTGAATTA
     2941 CTTCCACCTG GCTGCAGTAC GTGATTCTTG ATCCCGAGCT TCGGGTTGGA AGTGGGTGGG
     3001 AGAGTTCGAG GCCTTGCGCT TAAGGAGCCC CTTCGCCTCG TGCTTGAGTT GAGGCCTGGC
     3061 CTGGGCGCTG GGGCCGCCGC GTGCGAATCT GGTGGCACCT TCGCGCCTGT CTCGCTGCTT
     3121 TCGATAAGTC TCTAGCCATT TAAAATTTTT GATGACCTGC TGCGACGCTT TTTTTCTGGC
     3181 AAGATAGTCT TGTAAATGCG GGCCAAGATC TGCACACTGG TATTTCGGTT TTTGGGGCCG
     3241 CGGGCGGCGA CGGGGCCCGT GCGTCCCAGC GCACATGTTC GGCGAGGCGG GGCCTGCGAG
     3301 CGCGGCCACC GAGAATCGGA CGGGGGTAGT CTCAAGCTGG CCGGCCTGCT CTGGTGCCTG
     3361 GCCTCGCGCC GCCGTGTATC GCCCCGCCCT GGGCGGCAAG GCTGGCCCGG TCGGCACCAG
     3421 TTGCGTGAGC GGAAAGATGG CCGCTTCCCG GCCCTGCTGC AGGGAGCTCA AAATGGAGGA
     3481 CGCGGCGCTC GGGAGAGCGG GCGGGTGAGT CACCCACACA AAGGAAAAGG GCCTTTCCGT
     3541 CCTCAGCCGT CGCTTCATGT GACTCCACGG AGTACCGGGC GCCGTCCAGG CACCTCGATT
     3601 AGTTCTCGAG CTTTTGGAGT ACGTCGTCTT TAGGTTGGGG GGAGGGGTTT TATGCGATGG
     3661 AGTTTCCCCA CACTGAGTGG GTGGAGACTG AAGTTAGGCC AGCTTGGCAC TTGATGTAAT
     3721 TCTCCTTGGA ATTTGCCCTT TTTGAGTTTG GATCTTGGTT CATTCTCAAG CCTCAGACAG
     3781 TGGTTCAAAG TTTTTTTCTT CCATTTCAGG TGTCGTGAAG GAGCCACCAT GAAACGGACA
     3841 GCCGACGGAA GCGAGTTCGA GTCACCAAAG AAGAAGCGGA AAGTCAGTTC TGAGGTGGAG
     3901 TTTTCCCACG AGTACTGGAT GAGACATGCC CTGACCCTGG CCAAGAGGGC ACGGGATGAG
     3961 AGGAAGGCGC CTGTGGGAGC CGTGCTGGTG CTGAACAATA GAGTGATCGG CGAGGGCTGG
     4021 AACAGAGCCA TCGGCCTGCA CGACCCAACA GCCCATGCCG AAATTATAGC CCTGAGACAG
     4081 GGCGGCCTGG TCATGCAGAA CTACAGACTG ATTGACGCCA CCCTGTACGT GACATTCGAG
     4141 CCTTGCGTGA TGTGCGCCGG CGCCATGATC AACTCTAGGA TCGGCCGCGT GGTGTTTGGC
     4201 GTGAGGAACT CAAAAAGAGG CGCCGCAGGC TCCCTGATGA ACGTGCTGAA CTACCCCGGA
     4261 ATGAATCACC GCGTCGAAAT TACCGAGGGA ATCCTGGCAG ATGAATGTGC CGCCCTGCTG
     4321 TGCGATTTCT ATCGGATGCC TAGACAGGTG TTCAATGCTC AGAAGAAGGC CCAGAGCTCC
     4381 ATCAACTCTG GCGGATCTAG CGGAGGATCC TCTGGCAGCG AGACACCAGG AACAAGCGAG
     4441 TCAGCAACAC CAGAGAGCAG TGGCGGCAGC AGCGGCGGCA GCGACAAGAA GTACAGCATC
     4501 GGCCTGGCCA TCGGCACCAA CTCTGTGGGC TGGGCCGTGA TCACCGACGA GTACAAGGTG
     4561 CCCAGCAAGA AATTCAAGGT GCTGGGCAAC ACCGACCGGC ACAGCATCAA GAAGAACCTG
     4621 ATCGGAGCCC TGCTGTTCGA CAGCGGCGAA ACAGCCGAGG CCACCCGGCT GAAGAGAACC
     4681 GCCAGAAGAA GATACACCAG ACGGAAGAAC CGGATCTGCT ATCTGCAAGA GATCTTCAGC
     4741 AACGAGATGG CCAAGGTGGA CGACAGCTTC TTCCACAGAC TGGAAGAGTC CTTCCTGGTG
     4801 GAAGAGGATA AGAAGCACGA GCGGCACCCC ATCTTCGGCA ACATCGTGGA CGAGGTGGCC
     4861 TACCACGAGA AGTACCCCAC CATCTACCAC CTGAGAAAGA AACTGGTGGA CAGCACCGAC
     4921 AAGGCCGACC TGCGGCTGAT CTATCTGGCC CTGGCCCACA TGATCAAGTT CCGGGGCCAC
     4981 TTCCTGATCG AGGGCGACCT GAACCCCGAC AACAGCGACG TGGACAAGCT GTTCATCCAG
     5041 CTGGTGCAGA CCTACAACCA GCTGTTCGAG GAAAACCCCA TCAACGCTAG CGGCGTGGAC
     5101 GCCAAGGCCA TCCTGTCTGC CAGACTGAGC AAGAGCAGAC GGCTGGAAAA TCTGATCGCC
     5161 CAGCTGCCCG GCGAGAAGAA GAATGGCCTG TTCGGCAACC TGATTGCCCT GAGCCTGGGC
     5221 CTGACCCCCA ACTTCAAGAG CAACTTCGAC CTGGCCGAGG ATGCCAAACT GCAGCTGAGC
     5281 AAGGACACCT ACGACGACGA CCTGGACAAC CTGCTGGCCC AGATCGGCGA CCAGTACGCC
     5341 GACCTGTTTC TGGCCGCCAA GAACCTGTCC GACGCCATCC TGCTGAGCGA CATCCTGAGA
     5401 GTGAACACCG AGATCACCAA GGCCCCCCTG AGCGCCTCTA TGATCAAGAG ATACGACGAG
     5461 CACCACCAGG ACCTGACCCT GCTGAAAGCT CTCGTGCGGC AGCAGCTGCC TGAGAAGTAC
     5521 AAAGAGATTT TCTTCGACCA GAGCAAGAAC GGCTACGCCG GCTACATTGA CGGCGGAGCC
     5581 AGCCAGGAAG AGTTCTACAA GTTCATCAAG CCCATCCTGG AAAAGATGGA CGGCACCGAG
     5641 GAACTGCTCG TGAAGCTGAA CAGAGAGGAC CTGCTGCGGA AGCAGCGGAC CTTCGACAAC
     5701 GGCAGCATCC CCCACCAGAT CCACCTGGGA GAGCTGCACG CCATTCTGCG GCGGCAGGAA
     5761 GATTTTTACC CATTCCTGAA GGACAACCGG GAAAAGATCG AGAAGATCCT GACCTTCCGC
     5821 ATCCCCTACT ACGTGGGCCC TCTGGCCAGG GGAAACAGCA GATTCGCCTG GATGACCAGA
     5881 AAGAGCGAGG AAACCATCAC CCCCTGGAAC TTCGAGGAAG TGGTGGACAA GGGCGCTTCC
     5941 GCCCAGAGCT TCATCGAGCG GATGACCAAC TTCGATAAGA ACCTGCCCAA CGAGAAGGTG
     6001 CTGCCCAAGC ACAGCCTGCT GTACGAGTAC TTCACCGTGT ATAACGAGCT GACCAAAGTG
     6061 AAATACGTGA CCGAGGGAAT GAGAAAGCCC GCCTTCCTGA GCGGCGAGCA GAAAAAGGCC
     6121 ATCGTGGACC TGCTGTTCAA GACCAACCGG AAAGTGACCG TGAAGCAGCT GAAAGAGGAC
     6181 TACTTCAAGA AAATCGAGTG CTTCGACTCC GTGGAAATCT CCGGCGTGGA AGATCGGTTC
     6241 AACGCCTCCC TGGGCACATA CCACGATCTG CTGAAAATTA TCAAGGACAA GGACTTCCTG
     6301 GACAATGAGG AAAACGAGGA CATTCTGGAA GATATCGTGC TGACCCTGAC ACTGTTTGAG
     6361 GACAGAGAGA TGATCGAGGA ACGGCTGAAA ACCTATGCCC ACCTGTTCGA CGACAAAGTG
     6421 ATGAAGCAGC TGAAGCGGCG GAGATACACC GGCTGGGGCA GGCTGAGCCG GAAGCTGATC
     6481 AACGGCATCC GGGACAAGCA GTCCGGCAAG ACAATCCTGG ATTTCCTGAA GTCCGACGGC
     6541 TTCGCCAACA GAAACTTCAT GCAGCTGATC CACGACGACA GCCTGACCTT TAAAGAGGAC
     6601 ATCCAGAAAG CCCAGGTGTC CGGCCAGGGC GATAGCCTGC ACGAGCACAT TGCCAATCTG
     6661 GCCGGCAGCC CCGCCATTAA GAAGGGCATC CTGCAGACAG TGAAGGTGGT GGACGAGCTC
     6721 GTGAAAGTGA TGGGCCGGCA CAAGCCCGAG AACATCGTGA TCGAAATGGC CAGAGAGAAC
     6781 CAGACCACCC AGAAGGGACA GAAGAACAGC CGCGAGAGAA TGAAGCGGAT CGAAGAGGGC
     6841 ATCAAAGAGC TGGGCAGCCA GATCCTGAAA GAACACCCAG TGGAAAACAC CCAGCTGCAG
     6901 AACGAGAAGC TGTACCTGTA CTACCTGCAG AATGGGCGGG ATATGTACGT GGACCAGGAA
     6961 CTGGACATCA ACCGGCTGTC CGACTACGAT GTGGACCATA TCGTGCCTCA GAGCTTTCTG
     7021 AAGGACGACT CCATCGACAA CAAGGTGCTG ACCAGAAGCG ACAAGAACCG GGGCAAGAGC
     7081 GACAACGTGC CCTCCGAAGA GGTCGTGAAG AAGATGAAGA ACTACTGGCG GCAGCTGCTG
     7141 AACGCCAAGC TGATTACCCA GAGAAAGTTC GACAATCTGA CCAAGGCCGA GAGAGGCGGC
     7201 CTGAGCGAAC TGGATAAGGC CGGCTTCATC AAGAGACAGC TGGTGGAAAC CCGGCAGATC
     7261 ACAAAGCACG TGGCACAGAT CCTGGACTCC CGGATGAACA CTAAGTACGA CGAGAATGAC
     7321 AAGCTGATCC GGGAAGTGAA AGTGATCACC CTGAAGTCCA AGCTGGTGTC CGATTTCCGG
     7381 AAGGATTTCC AGTTTTACAA AGTGCGCGAG ATCAACAACT ACCACCACGC CCACGACGCC
     7441 TACCTGAACG CCGTCGTGGG AACCGCCCTG ATCAAAAAGT ACCCTAAGCT GGAAAGCGAG
     7501 TTCGTGTACG GCGACTACAA GGTGTACGAC GTGCGGAAGA TGATCGCCAA GAGCGAGCAG
     7561 GAAATCGGCA AGGCTACCGC CAAGTACTTC TTCTACAGCA ACATCATGAA CTTTTTCAAG
     7621 ACCGAGATTA CCCTGGCCAA CGGCGAGATC CGGAAGCGGC CTCTGATCGA GACAAACGGC
     7681 GAAACCGGGG AGATCGTGTG GGATAAGGGC CGGGATTTTG CCACCGTGCG GAAAGTGCTG
     7741 AGCATGCCCC AAGTGAATAT CGTGAAAAAG ACCGAGGTGC AGACAGGCGG CTTCAGCAAA
     7801 GAGTCTATCC TGCCCAAGAG GAACAGCGAT AAGCTGATCG CCAGAAAGAA GGACTGGGAC
     7861 CCTAAGAAGT ACGGCGGCTT CCTGTGGCCC ACCGTGGCCT ATTCTGTGCT GGTGGTGGCC
     7921 AAAGTGGAAA AGGGCAAGTC CAAGAAACTG AAGAGTGTGA AAGAGCTGCT GGGGATCACC
     7981 ATCATGGAAA GAAGCAGCTT CGAGAAGAAT CCCATCGACT TTCTGGAAGC CAAGGGCTAC
     8041 AAAGAAGTGA AAAAGGACCT GATCATCAAG CTGCCTAAGT ACTCCCTGTT CGAGCTGGAA
     8101 AACGGCCGGA AGAGAATGCT GGCCTCTGCC AAGCAGCTGC AGAAGGGAAA CGAACTGGCC
     8161 CTGCCCTCCA AATATGTGAA CTTCCTGTAC CTGGCCAGCC ACTATGAGAA GCTGAAGGGC
     8221 TCCCCCGAGG ATAATGAGCA GAAACAGCTG TTTGTGGAAC AGCACAAGCA CTACCTGGAC
     8281 GAGATCATCG AGCAGATCAG CGAGTTCTCC AAGAGAGTGA TCCTGGCCGA CGCTAATCTG
     8341 GACAAAGTGC TGTCCGCCTA CAACAAGCAC CGGGATAAGC CCATCAGAGA GCAGGCCGAG
     8401 AATATCATCC ACCTGTTTAC CCTGACCAAT CTGGGAGCCC CTGCCGCCTT CAAGTACTTT
     8461 GACACCACCA TCGACCGGAA GCAGTACAGA AGCACCAAAG AGGTGCTGGA CGCCACCCTG
     8521 ATCCACCAGA GCATCACCGG CCTGTACGAG ACACGAATCG ATTTGTCTCA GCTGGGAGGC
     8581 GATGGGTCCG GGAGCGGCGG GAGCGGGGGG AGCACTAATC TGAGCGACAT CATTGAGAAG
     8641 GAGACTGGGA AACAGCTGGT CATTCAGGAG TCCATCCTGA TGCTGCCTGA GGAGGTGGAG
     8701 GAAGTGATCG GCAACAAGCC AGAGTCTGAC ATCCTGGTGC ACACCGCCTA CGACGAGTCC
     8761 ACAGATGAGA ATGTGATGCT GCTGACCTCT GACGCCCCCG AGTATAAGCC TTGGGCCCTG
     8821 GTCATCCAGG ATTCTAACGG CGAGAATAAG ATCAAGATGC TGAGCGGAGG CTCCAAAAGG
     8881 CCGGCGGCCA CGAAAAAGGC CGGCCAGGCA AAAAAGAAAA AGGGAAGCGA GGGCAGAGGA
     8941 AGCCTTCTAA CATGCGGTGA CGTGGAGGAG AATCCCGGCC CTTCCGGGAT GGCCAAGCCT
     9001 TTGTCTCAAG AAGAATCCAC CCTCATTGAA AGAGCAACGG CTACAATCAA CAGCATCCCC
     9061 ATCTCTGAGG ACTACAGCGT CGCCAGCGCA GCTCTCTCTA GCGACGGCCG CATCTTCACT
     9121 GGTGTCAATG TATATCATTT TACTGGGGGA CCTTGTGCAG AACTCGTGGT GCTGGGCACT
     9181 GCTGCTGCTG CGGCAGCTGG CAACCTGACT TGTATCGTCG CGATCGGAAA TGAGAACAGG
     9241 GGCATCTTGA GCCCCTGCGG ACGGTGCCGA CAGGTGCTTC TCGATCTGCA TCCTGGGATC
     9301 AAAGCCATAG TGAAGGACAG TGATGGACAG CCGACGGCAG TTGGGATTCG TGAATTGCTG
     9361 CCCTCTGGTT ATGTGTGGGA GGGCTAATAA ATTCGAAAAT CAACCTCTGG ATTACAAAAT
     9421 TTGTGAAAGA TTGACTGGTA TTCTTAACTA TGTTGCTCCT TTTACGCTAT GTGGATACGC
     9481 TGCTTTAATG CCTTTGTATC ATGCTATTGC TTCCCGTATG GCTTTCATTT TCTCCTCCTT
     9541 GTATAAATCC TGGTTGCTGT CTCTTTATGA GGAGTTGTGG CCCGTTGTCA GGCAACGTGG
     9601 CGTGGTGTGC ACTGTGTTTG CTGACGCAAC CCCCACTGGT TGGGGCATTG CCACCACCTG
     9661 TCAGCTCCTT TCCGGGACTT TCGCTTTCCC CCTCCCTATT GCCACGGCGG AACTCATCGC
     9721 CGCCTGCCTT GCCCGCTGCT GGACAGGGGC TCGGCTGTTG GGCACTGACA ATTCCGTGGT
     9781 GTTGTCGGGG AAATCATCGT CCTTTCCTTG GCTGCTCGCC TGTGTTGCCA CCTGGATTCT
     9841 GCGCGGGACG TCCTTCTGCT ACGTCCCTTC GGCCCTCAAT CCAGCGGACC TTCCTTCCCG
     9901 CGGCCTGCTG CCGGCTCTGC GGCCTCTTCC GCGTCCTCGC CTTCGCCCTC AGACGAGTCG
     9961 GATCTCCCTT TGGGCCGCCT CCCCGCGTCG ACTTTAAGAC CAATGACTTA CAAGGCAGCT
    10021 GTAGATCTTA GCCACTTTTT AAAAGAAAAG GGGGGACTGG AAGGGCTAAT TCACTCCCAA
    10081 CGAAGATAAG ATCTGCTTTT TGCTTGTACT GGGTCTCTCT GGTTAGACCA GATCTGAGCC
    10141 TGGGAGCTCT CTGGCTAACT AGGGAACCCA CTGCTTAAGC CTCAATAAAG CTTGCCTTGA
    10201 GTGCTTCAAG TAGTGTGTGC CCGTCTGTTG TGTGACTCTG GTAACTAGAG ATCCCTCAGA
    10261 CCCTTTTAGT CAGTGTGGAA AATCTCTAGC AGGGCCCGTT TAAACCCGCT GATCAGCCTC
    10321 GACTGTGCCT TCTAGTTGCC AGCCATCTGT TGTTTGCCCC TCCCCCGTGC CTTCCTTGAC
    10381 CCTGGAAGGT GCCACTCCCA CTGTCCTTTC CTAATAAAAT GAGGAAATTG CATCGCATTG
    10441 TCTGAGTAGG TGTCATTCTA TTCTGGGGGG TGGGGTGGGG CAGGACAGCA AGGGGGAGGA
    10501 TTGGGAAGAT AATAGCAGGC ATGCTGGGGA TGCGGTGGGC TCTATGGCTT CTGAGGCGGA
    10561 AAGAACCAGC TGGGGCTCTA GGGGGTATCC CCNNNNNNNN NNNNNNNNNN NNNNNNNNNN
    10621 NNNNNNNNNN NNNNNNNNNN NNNNNNNNNN NNNNNNNNNN NNNNNNNNNN NNNNNNNNNN
    10681 NNNNNNNNNN NNNNNNNNNN NNNNNNNNNN NNNNNNCNNN NNNNNNNNNN NNNNNNNNNN
    10741 NNNNNNNNNN NNNNNNNNNN NNNNNNNNNN NNNNNNNNNN NNNNNNNNNN NNNNNNNNNN
    10801 NNNNNNNNAN NNNNNNNNNN NNNNNNNNNN NNNNNNNNNN NNNNNNNNNN NNNNNNNNCC
    10861 TTTGACGTTG GAGTCCACGT TCTTTAATAG TGGACTCTTG TTCCAAACTG GAACAACACT
    10921 CAACCCTATC TCGGTCTATT CTTTTGATTT ATAAGGGATT TTGCCGATTT CGGCCTATTG
    10981 GTTAAAAAAT GAGCTGATTT AACAAAAATT TAACGCGAAT TAATTCTGTG GAATGTGTGT
    11041 CAGTTAGGGT GTGGAAAGTC CCCAGGCTCC CCAGCAGGCA GAAGTATGCA AAGCATGCAT
    11101 CTCAATTAGT CAGCAACCAG GTGTGGAAAG TCCCCAGGCT CCCCAGCAGG CAGAAGTATG
    11161 CAAAGCATGC ATCTCAATTA GTCAGCAACC ATAGTCCCGC CCCTAACTCC GCCCATCCCG
    11221 CCCCTAACTC CGCCCAGTTC CGCCCATTCT CCGCCCCATG GCTGACTAAT TTTTTTTATT
    11281 TATGCAGAGG CCGAGGCCGC CTCTGCCTCT GAGCTATTCC AGAAGTAGTG AGGAGGCTTT
    11341 TTTGGAGGCC TAGGCTTTTG CAAAAAGCTC CCGGGAGCTT GTATATCCAT TTTCGGATCT
    11401 GATCAGCACG TGTTGACAAT TAATCATCGG CATAGTATAT CGGCATAGTA TAATACGACA
    11461 AGGTGAGGAA CTAAACCATG GCCAAGTTGA CCAGTGCCGT TCCGGTGCTC ACCGCGCGCG
    11521 ACGTCGCCGG AGCGGTCGAG TTCTGGACCG ACCGGCTCGG GTTCTCCCGG GACTTCGTGG
    11581 AGGACGACTT CGCCGGTGTG GTCCGGGACG ACGTGACCCT GTTCATCAGC GCGGTCCAGG
    11641 ACCAGGTGGT GCCGGACAAC ACCCTGGCCT GGGTGTGGGT GCGCGGCCTG GACGAGCTGT
    11701 ACGCCGAGTG GTCGGAGGTC GTGTCCACGA ACTTCCGGGA CGCCTCCGGG CCGGCCATGA
    11761 CCGAGATCGG CGAGCAGCCG TGGGGGCGGG AGTTCGCCCT GCGCGACCCG GCCGGCAACT
    11821 GCGTGCACTT CGTGGCCGAG GAGCAGGACT GACACGTGCT ACGAGATTTC GATTCCACCG
    11881 CCGCCTTCTA TGAAAGGTTG GGCTTCGGAA TCGTTTTCCG GGACGCCGGC TGGATGATCC
    11941 TCCAGCGCGG GGATCTCATG CTGGAGTTCT TCGCCCACCC CAACTTGTTT ATTGCAGCTT
    12001 ATAATGGTTA CAAATAAAGC AATAGCATCA CAAATTTCAC AAATAAAGCA TTTTTTTCAC
    12061 TGCATTCTAG TTGTGGTTTG TCCAAACTCA TCAATGTATC TTATCATGTC TGTATACCGT
    12121 CGACCTCTAG CTAGAGCTTG GCGTAATCAT GGTCATAGCT GTTTCCTGTG TGAAATTGTT
    12181 ATCCGCTCAC AATTCCACAC AACATACGAG CCGGAAGCAT AAAGTGTAAA GCCTGGGGTG
    12241 CCTAATGAGT GAGCTAACTC ACATTAATTG CGTTGCGCTC ACTGCCCGCT TTCCAGTCGG
    12301 GAAACCTGTC GTGCCAGCTG CATTAATGAA TCGGCCAACG CGCGGGGAGA GGCGGTTTGC
    12361 GTATTGGGCG CTCTTCCGCT TCCTCGCTCA CTGACTCGCT GCGCTCGGTC GTTCGGCTGC
    12421 GGCGAGCGGT ATCAGCTCAC TCAAAGGCGG TAATACGGTT ATCCACAGAA TCAGGGGATA
    12481 ACGCAGGAAA GAACATGTGA GCAAAAGGCC AGCAAAAGGC CAGGAACCGT AAAAAGGCCG
    12541 CGTTGCTGGC GTTTTTCCAT AGGCTCCGCC CCCCTGACGA GCATCACAAA AATCGACGCT
    12601 CAAGTCAGAG GTGGCGAAAC CCGACAGGAC TATAAAGATA CCAGGCGTTT CCCCCTGGAA
    12661 GCTCCCTCGT GCGCTCTCCT GTTCCGACCC TGCCGCTTAC CGGATACCTG TCCGCCTTTC
    12721 TCCCTTCGGG AAGCGTGGCG CTTTCTCATA GCTCACGCTG TAGGTATCTC AGTTCGGTGT
    12781 AGGTCGTTCG CTCCAAGCTG GGCTGTGTGC ACGAACCCCC CGTTCAGCCC GACCGCTGCG
    12841 CCTTATCCGG TAACTATCGT CTTGAGTCCA ACCCGGTAAG ACACGACTTA TCGCCACTGG
    12901 CAGCAGCCAC TGGTAACAGG ATTAGCAGAG CGAGGTATGT AGGCGGTGCT ACAGAGTTCT
    12961 TGAAGTGGTG GCCTAACTAC GGCTACACTA GAAGAACAGT ATTTGGTATC TGCGCTCTGC
    13021 TGAAGCCAGT TACCTTCGGA AAAAGAGTTG GTAGCTCTTG ATCCGGCAAA CAAACCACCG
    13081 CTGGTAGCGG TGGTTTTTTT GTTTGCAAGC AGCAGATTAC GCGCAGAAAA AAAGGATCTC
    13141 AAGAAGATCC TTTGATCTTT TCTACGGGGT CTGACGCTCA GTGGAACGAA AACTCACGTT
    13201 AAGGGATTTT GGTCATGAGA TTATCAAAAA GGATCTTCAC CTAGATCCTT TTAAATTAAA
    13261 AATGAAGTTT TAAATCAATC TAAAGTATAT ATGAGTAAAC TTGGTCTGAC AGTTACCAAT
    13321 GCTTAATCAG TGAGGCACCT ATCTCAGCGA TCTGTCTATT TCGTTCATCC ATAGTTGCCT
    13381 GACTCCCCGT CGTGTAGATA ACTACGATAC GGGAGGGCTT ACCATCTGGC CCCAGTGCTG
    13441 CAATGATACC GCGAGACCCA CGCTCACCGG CTCCAGATTT ATCAGCAATA AACCAGCCAG
    13501 CCGGAAGGGC CGAGCGCAGA AGTGGTCCTG CAACTTTATC CGCCTCCATC CAGTCTATTA
    13561 ATTGTTGCCG GGAAGCTAGA GTAAGTAGTT CGCCAGTTAA TAGTTTGCGC AACGTTGTTG
    13621 CCATTGCTAC AGGCATCGTG GTGTCACGCT CGTCGTTTGG TATGGCTTCA TTCAGCTCCG
    13681 GTTCCCAACG ATCAAGGCGA GTTACATGAT CCCCCATGTT GTGCAAAAAA GCGGTTAGCT
    13741 CCTTCGGTCC TCCGATCGTT GTCAGAAGTA AGTTGGCCGC AGTGTTATCA CTCATGGTTA
    13801 TGGCAGCACT GCATAATTCT CTTACTGTCA TGCCATCCGT AAGATGCTTT TCTGTGACTG
    13861 GTGAGTACTC AACCAAGTCA TTCTGAGAAT AGTGTATGCG GCGACCGAGT TGCTCTTGCC
    13921 CGGCGTCAAT ACGGGATAAT ACCGCGCCAC ATAGCAGAAC TTTAAAAGTG CTCATCATTG
    13981 GAAAACGTTC TTCGGGGCGA AAACTCTCAA GGATCTTACC GCTGTTGAGA TCCAGTTCGA
    14041 TGTAACCCAC TCGTGCACCC AACTGATCTT CAGCATCTTT TACTTTCACC AGCGTTTCTG
    14101 GGTGAGCAAA AACAGGAAGG CAAAATGCCG CAAAAAAGGG AATAAGGGCG ACACGGAAAT
    14161 GTTGAATACT CATACTCTTC CTTTTTCAAT ATTATTGAAG CATTTATCAG GGTTATTGTC
    14221 TCATGAGCGG ATACATATTT GAATGTATTT AGAAAAATAA ACAAATAGGG GTTCCGCGCA
    14281 CATTTCCCCG AAAAGTGCCA CCTGAC
//
