# Supplementary material for: Activity-based selection for enhanced base editor mutational scanning
Source: bioRxiv preprint, doi:10.1101/2024.11.12.622254, version 1 (2024-11-14)
Supplement: Supplementary Materials [file 622254_file02.zip › Supplementary Materials/Plasmids/pRDB_347.gb]

LOCUS       EK_pRDB_347            10962 bp ds-DNA     circular SYN 12-MAR-2024
DEFINITION  Modular plasmid designed using Fragmid, a plasmid design tool of
            the Genetic Perturbation Platform (GPP), Broad Institute
ACCESSION   .
VERSION     .
KEYWORDS    .
SOURCE      synthetic DNA construct
  ORGANISM  synthetic DNA construct
REFERENCE   1  (bases 1 to 10962)
  AUTHORS   Genetic Perturbation Platform (GPP), Broad Institute
COMMENT     Fragmid source plasmids: pRDA_722, pF_AA568, pF_AA065, pF_AA278,
            pF_AA516
FEATURES             Location/Qualifiers
     enhancer        238..617
                     /note="human cytomegalovirus immediate early enhancer"
                     /label="CMV enhancer"
     promoter        619..817
                     /note="human cytomegalovirus (CMV) immediate early
                     promoter"
                     /label="CMV promoter"
     LTR             835..1015
                     /note="truncated 5' long terminal repeat (LTR) from HIV-1"
                     /label="5' LTR (truncated)"
     misc_feature    1062..1187
                     /note="packaging signal of human immunodeficiency virus
                     type 1"
                     /label="HIV-1 Psi"
     misc_feature    1680..1913
                     /note="The Rev response element (RRE) of HIV-1 allows for
                     Rev-dependent mRNA export from the nucleus to the
                     cytoplasm."
                     /label="RRE"
     misc_feature    2440..2557
                     /note="CPPT"
                     /label="CPPT"
     promoter        2615..2863
                     /label="U6_v1"
     primer_bind     2844..2864
                     /label="Argon"
     misc_feature    2860..2871
                     /label="BsmBI_v0"
     misc_feature    2872..2877
                     /label="6T"
     misc_feature    2878..2888
                     /label="BsmBI_v1"
     misc_feature    2885..2972
                     /note="From SpTracr-Weissman-CR3"
                     /label="trRNA_v8 [Sp]"
     primer_bind     complement(2988..3012)
                     /label="Kermit"
     misc_feature    complement(3029..3124)
                     /label="trRNA_v11 [Sp]"
     misc_feature    complement(3125..3144)
                     /label="sgCBE_inducible_splice_donor_v2 [Sp]"
     promoter        complement(3146..3368)
                     /label="H1_v1"
     promoter        3375..4553
                     /note="strong constitutive promoter for human elongation
                     factor EF-1-alpha"
                     /label="EF1a_v1"
     CDS             4564..4566
                     /codon_start=1
                     /transl_table=1
                     /label="Start"
     CDS             4567..5280
                     /codon_start=1
                     /transl_table=1
                     /translation="VSKGEELFTGVVPILVELDGDVNGHKFSVSGEGEGDATYGKLTL
                     KFICTTGKLPVPWPTLVTTLTYGVQCFSRYPDHMKQHDFFKSAMPEGYVQERTIFFKD
                     DGNYKTRAEVKFEGDTLVNRIELKGIDFKEDGNILGHKLEYNYNSHNVYIMADKQKNG
                     IKVNFKIRHNIEDGSVQLADHYQQNTPIGDGPVLLPDNHYLSTQSALSKDPNEKRDHM
                     VLLEFVTAAGITLGMDELYK"
                     /label="EGFP_v1.1"
     CDS             5281..5286
                     /codon_start=1
                     /transl_table=1
                     /translation="GS"
                     /label="GS"
     CDS             5287..5343
                     /codon_start=1
                     /note="Eukaryotic ribosomes fail to insert a peptide bond
                     between the Gly and Pro residues, yielding separate
                     polypeptides."
                     /product="2A peptide from porcine teschovirus-1
                     polyprotein"
                     /transl_table=1
                     /translation="ATNFSLLKQAGDVEENPGP"
                     /label="P2A_v1.1"
     CDS             5344..5653
                     /codon_start=1
                     /gene="pac from Streptomyces alboniger"
                     /note="confers resistance to puromycin"
                     /product="puromycin N-acetyltransferase contains 304C>A
                     silent mutation"
                     /transl_table=1
                     /translation="TEYKPTVRLATRDDVPRAVRTLAAAFADYPATRHTVDPDRHIER
                     VTELQELFLTRVGLDIGKVWVADDGAAVAVWTTPESVEAGAVFAEIGPRMAELSGSRL
                     A"
                     /label="SplitPuroN_v1.1"
     misc_feature    5651..5670
                     /label="CBE_inducible_splice_donor_target_v2 [Sp]"
     intron          5671..5750
                     /note="SV40 intron modified to contain a programmed sgRNA
                     target, PAM sequence and stop codons equence originally
                     from Xu DH et al, J Cell Mol Med. 2018"
                     /label="modSV40_intron_v2"
     misc_difference 5677..5679
                     /label="STOP in frame"
     CDS             5751..6034
                     /codon_start=3
                     /gene="pac from Streptomyces alboniger"
                     /note="confers resistance to puromycin"
                     /product="puromycin N-acetyltransferase"
                     /transl_table=1
                     /translation="QQQMEGLLAPHRPKEPAWFLATVGVSPDHQGKGLGSAVVLPGVE
                     AAERAGVPAFLETSAPRNLPFYERLGFTVTADVEVPEGPRTWCMTRKPGA"
                     /label="SplitPuro-C_v1.1"
     CDS             6035..6040
                     /codon_start=1
                     /transl_table=1
                     /label="GS"
     CDS             6041..6043
                     /codon_start=1
                     /transl_table=1
                     /label="Stop"
     misc_feature    6054..6642
                     /note="woodchuck hepatitis virus posttranscriptional
                     regulatory element"
                     /label="WPRE"
     misc_feature    6592
                     /label="Silent"
     LTR             6714..6947
                     /note="self-inactivating 3' long terminal repeat (LTR)
                     from HIV-1"
                     /label="3' LTR (Delta-U3)"
     misc_feature    6743
                     /label="Silent"
     polyA_signal    6979..7203
                     /note="bovine growth hormone polyadenylation signal"
                     /label="bGH poly(A) signal"
     misc_feature    7166
                     /label="Silent"
     rep_origin      7249..7677
                     /direction=RIGHT
                     /note="f1 bacteriophage origin of replication; arrow
                     indicates direction of (+) strand synthesis"
                     /label="f1 ori"
     promoter        7691..8020
                     /note="SV40 enhancer and early promoter"
                     /label="SV40 promoter"
     rep_origin      7871..8006
                     /note="SV40 origin of replication"
                     /label="SV40 ori"
     promoter        8068..8115
                     /note="synthetic bacterial promoter"
                     /label="EM7 promoter"
     CDS             8134..8508
                     /codon_start=1
                     /note="BleomycinR"
                     /transl_table=1
                     /translation="MAKLTSAVPVLTARDVAGAVEFWTDRLGFSRDFVEDDFAGVVRD
                     DVTLFISAVQDQVVPDNTLAWVWVRGLDELYAEWSEVVSTNFRDASGPAMTEIGEQPW
                     GREFALRDPAGNCVHFVAEEQD*"
                     /label="BleomycinR"
     polyA_signal    8638..8759
                     /note="SV40 polyadenylation signal"
                     /label="SV40 poly(A) signal"
     rep_origin      complement(9210..9798)
                     /direction=LEFT
                     /note="high-copy-number ColE1/pMB1/pBR322/pUC origin of
                     replication"
                     /label="ori"
     CDS             complement(9969..10829)
                     /codon_start=1
                     /gene="bla"
                     /note="confers resistance to ampicillin, carbenicillin,
                     and related antibiotics"
                     /product="beta-lactamase"
                     /transl_table=1
                     /translation="MSIQHFRVALIPFFAAFCLPVFAHPETLVKVKDAEDQLGARVGY
                     IELDLNSGKILESFRPEERFPMMSTFKVLLCGAVLSRIDAGQEQLGRRIHYSQNDLVE
                     YSPVTEKHLTDGMTVRELCSAAITMSDNTAANLLLTTIGGPKELTAFLHNMGDHVTRL
                     DRWEPELNEAIPNDERDTTMPVAMATTLRKLLTGELLTLASRQQLIDWMEADKVAGPL
                     LRSALPAGWFIADKSGAGERGSRGIIAALGPDGKPSRIVVIYTTGSQATMDERNRQIA
                     EIGASLIKHW*"
                     /label="AmpR"
     promoter        complement(10830..10934)
                     /gene="bla"
                     /label="AmpR promoter"
ORIGIN      
        1 GTCGACGGAT CGGGAGATCT CCCGATCCCC TATGGTGCAC TCTCAGTACA ATCTGCTCTG
       61 ATGCCGCATA GTTAAGCCAG TATCTGCTCC CTGCTTGTGT GTTGGAGGTC GCTGAGTAGT
      121 GCGCGAGCAA AATTTAAGCT ACAACAAGGC AAGGCTTGAC CGACAATTGC ATGAAGAATC
      181 TGCTTAGGGT TAGGCGTTTT GCGCTGCTTC GCGATGTACG GGCCAGATAT ACGCGTTGAC
      241 ATTGATTATT GACTAGTTAT TAATAGTAAT CAATTACGGG GTCATTAGTT CATAGCCCAT
      301 ATATGGAGTT CCGCGTTACA TAACTTACGG TAAATGGCCC GCCTGGCTGA CCGCCCAACG
      361 ACCCCCGCCC ATTGACGTCA ATAATGACGT ATGTTCCCAT AGTAACGCCA ATAGGGACTT
      421 TCCATTGACG TCAATGGGTG GAGTATTTAC GGTAAACTGC CCACTTGGCA GTACATCAAG
      481 TGTATCATAT GCCAAGTACG CCCCCTATTG ACGTCAATGA CGGTAAATGG CCCGCCTGGC
      541 ATTATGCCCA GTACATGACC TTATGGGACT TTCCTACTTG GCAGTACATC TACGTATTAG
      601 TCATCGCTAT TACCATGGTG ATGCGGTTTT GGCAGTACAT CAATGGGCGT GGATAGCGGT
      661 TTGACTCACG GGGATTTCCA AGTCTCCACC CCATTGACGT CAATGGGAGT TTGTTTTGGC
      721 ACCAAAATCA ACGGGACTTT CCAAAATGTC GTAACAACTC CGCCCCATTG ACGCAAATGG
      781 GCGGTAGGCG TGTACGGTGG GAGGTCTATA TAAGCAGCGC GTTTTGCCTG TACTGGGTCT
      841 CTCTGGTTAG ACCAGATCTG AGCCTGGGAG CTCTCTGGCT AACTAGGGAA CCCACTGCTT
      901 AAGCCTCAAT AAAGCTTGCC TTGAGTGCTT CAAGTAGTGT GTGCCCGTCT GTTGTGTGAC
      961 TCTGGTAACT AGAGATCCCT CAGACCCTTT TAGTCAGTGT GGAAAATCTC TAGCAGTGGC
     1021 GCCCGAACAG GGACTTGAAA GCGAAAGGGA AACCAGAGGA GCTCTCTCGA CGCAGGACTC
     1081 GGCTTGCTGA AGCGCGCACG GCAAGAGGCG AGGGGCGGCG ACTGGTGAGT ACGCCAAAAA
     1141 TTTTGACTAG CGGAGGCTAG AAGGAGAGAG ATGGGTGCGA GAGCGTCAGT ATTAAGCGGG
     1201 GGAGAATTAG ATCGCGATGG GAAAAAATTC GGTTAAGGCC AGGGGGAAAG AAAAAATATA
     1261 AATTAAAACA TATAGTATGG GCAAGCAGGG AGCTAGAACG ATTCGCAGTT AATCCTGGCC
     1321 TGTTAGAAAC ATCAGAAGGC TGTAGACAAA TACTGGGACA GCTACAACCA TCCCTTCAGA
     1381 CAGGATCAGA AGAACTTAGA TCATTATATA ATACAGTAGC AACCCTCTAT TGTGTGCATC
     1441 AAAGGATAGA GATAAAAGAC ACCAAGGAAG CTTTAGACAA GATAGAGGAA GAGCAAAACA
     1501 AAAGTAAGAC CACCGCACAG CAAGCGGCCG CTGATCTTCA GACCTGGAGG AGGAGATATG
     1561 AGGGACAATT GGAGAAGTGA ATTATATAAA TATAAAGTAG TAAAAATTGA ACCATTAGGA
     1621 GTAGCACCCA CCAAGGCAAA GAGAAGAGTG GTGCAGAGAG AAAAAAGAGC AGTGGGAATA
     1681 GGAGCTTTGT TCCTTGGGTT CTTGGGAGCA GCAGGAAGCA CTATGGGCGC AGCGTCAATG
     1741 ACGCTGACGG TACAGGCCAG ACAATTATTG TCTGGTATAG TGCAGCAGCA GAACAATTTG
     1801 CTGAGGGCTA TTGAGGCGCA ACAGCATCTG TTGCAACTCA CAGTCTGGGG CATCAAGCAG
     1861 CTCCAGGCAA GAATCCTGGC TGTGGAAAGA TACCTAAAGG ATCAACAGCT CCTGGGGATT
     1921 TGGGGTTGCT CTGGAAAACT CATTTGCACC ACTGCTGTGC CTTGGAATGC TAGTTGGAGT
     1981 AATAAATCTC TGGAACAGAT TTGGAATCAC ACGACCTGGA TGGAGTGGGA CAGAGAAATT
     2041 AACAATTACA CAAGCTTAAT ACACTCCTTA ATTGAAGAAT CGCAAAACCA GCAAGAAAAG
     2101 AATGAACAAG AATTATTGGA ATTAGATAAA TGGGCAAGTT TGTGGAATTG GTTTAACATA
     2161 ACAAATTGGC TGTGGTATAT AAAATTATTC ATAATGATAG TAGGAGGCTT GGTAGGTTTA
     2221 AGAATAGTTT TTGCTGTACT TTCTATAGTG AATAGAGTTA GGCAGGGATA TTCACCATTA
     2281 TCGTTTCAGA CCCACCTCCC AACCCCGAGG GGACCCGACA GGCCCGAAGG AATAGAAGAA
     2341 GAAGGTGGAG AGAGAGACAG AGACAGATCC ATTCGATTAG TGAACGGATC GGCACTGCGT
     2401 GCGCCAATTC TGCAGACAAA TGGCAGTATT CATCCACAAT TTTAAAAGAA AAGGGGGGAT
     2461 TGGGGGGTAC AGTGCAGGGG AAAGAATAGT AGACATAATA GCAACAGACA TACAAACTAA
     2521 AGAATTACAA AAACAAATTA CAAAAATTCA AAATTTTCGG GTTTATTACA GGGACAGCAG
     2581 AGATCCAGTT TGGTTAATTA AGGTACCGGG CAGAGAGGGC CTATTTCCCA TGATTCCTTC
     2641 ATATTTGCAT ATACGATACA AGGCTGTTAG AGAGATAATT AGAATTAATT TGACTGTAAA
     2701 CACAAAGATA TTAGTACAAA ATACGTGACG TAGAAAGTAA TAATTTCTTG GGTAGTTTGC
     2761 AGTTTTAAAA TTATGTTTTA AAATGGACTA TCATATGCTT ACCGTAACTT GAAAGTATTT
     2821 CGATTTCTTG GCTTTATATA TCTTGTGGAA AGGACGAAAC ACCGGAGACG CTTTTTTCGT
     2881 CTCAGTTTCA GAGCTAAGCA CAAGAGTGCA TAGCAAGTTG AAATAAGGCT AGTCCGTTTA
     2941 CAACTTGAAA AAGTGGCACC CGAGTCGGGT GCTTTTTTGA AAGCTCCACA GTGCAGGGGA
     3001 AAGAATAGTA GAGACCCAAT GGAAAAAAGC ACCGACTCGG TGCCACTTTG CTGTTTCCAG
     3061 CAAAGTTGAT AACGGACTAG CCTTATTTAA ACTTGCTATG CTGTTTCCAG CATAGCTCTT
     3121 AAACCCGTTC AAGTTACACG CCTGCGGGAA AGAGTGGTCT CATACAGAAC TTATAAGATT
     3181 CCCAAATCCA AAGACATTTC ACGTTTATGG TGATTTCCCA GAACACATAG CGACATGCAA
     3241 ATATTGCAGG GCGCCACTCC CCTGTCCCTC ACAGCCATCT TCCTGCCAGG GCGCACGCGC
     3301 GCTGGGTGTT CCCGCCTAGT GACACTGGGC CCGCGATTCC TTGGAGCGGG TTGATGACGT
     3361 CAGCGTTCGA ACACGGCTCC GGTGCCCGTC AGTGGGCAGA GCGCACATCG CCCACAGTCC
     3421 CCGAGAAGTT GGGGGGAGGG GTCGGCAATT GATCCGGTGC CTAGAGAAGG TGGCGCGGGG
     3481 TAAACTGGGA AAGTGATGTC GTGTACTGGC TCCGCCTTTT TCCCGAGGGT GGGGGAGAAC
     3541 CGTATATAAG TGCAGTAGTC GCCGTGAACG TTCTTTTTCG CAACGGGTTT GCCGCCAGAA
     3601 CACAGGTAAG TGCCGTGTGT GGTTCCCGCG GGCCTGGCCT CTTTACGGGT TATGGCCCTT
     3661 GCGTGCCTTG AATTACTTCC ACCTGGCTGC AGTACGTGAT TCTTGATCCC GAGCTTCGGG
     3721 TTGGAAGTGG GTGGGAGAGT TCGAGGCCTT GCGCTTAAGG AGCCCCTTCG CCTCGTGCTT
     3781 GAGTTGAGGC CTGGCCTGGG CGCTGGGGCC GCCGCGTGCG AATCTGGTGG CACCTTCGCG
     3841 CCTGTCTCGC TGCTTTCGAT AAGTCTCTAG CCATTTAAAA TTTTTGATGA CCTGCTGCGA
     3901 CGCTTTTTTT CTGGCAAGAT AGTCTTGTAA ATGCGGGCCA AGATCTGCAC ACTGGTATTT
     3961 CGGTTTTTGG GGCCGCGGGC GGCGACGGGG CCCGTGCGTC CCAGCGCACA TGTTCGGCGA
     4021 GGCGGGGCCT GCGAGCGCGG CCACCGAGAA TCGGACGGGG GTAGTCTCAA GCTGGCCGGC
     4081 CTGCTCTGGT GCCTGGCCTC GCGCCGCCGT GTATCGCCCC GCCCTGGGCG GCAAGGCTGG
     4141 CCCGGTCGGC ACCAGTTGCG TGAGCGGAAA GATGGCCGCT TCCCGGCCCT GCTGCAGGGA
     4201 GCTCAAAATG GAGGACGCGG CGCTCGGGAG AGCGGGCGGG TGAGTCACCC ACACAAAGGA
     4261 AAAGGGCCTT TCCGTCCTCA GCCGTCGCTT CATGTGACTC CACGGAGTAC CGGGCGCCGT
     4321 CCAGGCACCT CGATTAGTTC TCGAGCTTTT GGAGTACGTC GTCTTTAGGT TGGGGGGAGG
     4381 GGTTTTATGC GATGGAGTTT CCCCACACTG AGTGGGTGGA GACTGAAGTT AGGCCAGCTT
     4441 GGCACTTGAT GTAATTCTCC TTGGAATTTG CCCTTTTTGA GTTTGGATCT TGGTTCATTC
     4501 TCAAGCCTCA GACAGTGGTT CAAAGTTTTT TTCTTCCATT TCAGGTGTCG TGAAGGAGCC
     4561 ACCATGGTGA GCAAGGGCGA GGAGCTGTTC ACCGGGGTGG TGCCCATCCT GGTCGAGCTG
     4621 GACGGCGACG TAAACGGCCA CAAGTTCAGC GTGTCCGGCG AGGGCGAGGG CGATGCCACC
     4681 TACGGCAAGC TGACCCTGAA GTTCATCTGC ACCACCGGCA AGCTGCCCGT GCCCTGGCCC
     4741 ACCCTCGTGA CCACCCTGAC CTACGGCGTG CAGTGCTTCA GCCGCTACCC CGACCACATG
     4801 AAGCAGCACG ACTTCTTCAA GTCCGCCATG CCCGAAGGCT ACGTCCAGGA GCGCACCATC
     4861 TTCTTCAAGG ACGACGGCAA CTACAAGACC CGCGCCGAGG TGAAGTTCGA GGGCGACACC
     4921 CTGGTGAACC GCATCGAGCT GAAGGGCATC GACTTCAAGG AGGACGGCAA CATCCTGGGG
     4981 CACAAGCTGG AGTACAACTA CAACAGCCAC AACGTCTATA TCATGGCCGA CAAGCAGAAG
     5041 AACGGCATCA AGGTGAACTT CAAGATCCGC CACAACATCG AGGACGGCAG CGTGCAGCTC
     5101 GCCGACCACT ACCAGCAGAA CACCCCCATC GGCGACGGCC CCGTGCTGCT GCCCGACAAC
     5161 CACTACCTGA GCACCCAGTC CGCCCTGAGC AAAGACCCCA ACGAGAAGCG CGATCACATG
     5221 GTCCTGCTGG AGTTCGTGAC CGCCGCCGGG ATCACTCTCG GCATGGACGA GCTGTACAAG
     5281 GGAAGCGCAA CAAACTTCTC TCTGCTGAAA CAAGCCGGAG ATGTCGAAGA GAATCCTGGA
     5341 CCGACCGAGT ACAAGCCCAC GGTGCGCCTC GCCACCCGCG ACGACGTCCC CAGGGCCGTA
     5401 CGCACCCTCG CCGCCGCGTT CGCCGACTAC CCCGCCACGC GCCACACCGT CGATCCGGAC
     5461 CGCCACATCG AGCGGGTCAC CGAGCTGCAA GAACTCTTCC TCACGCGCGT CGGGCTCGAC
     5521 ATCGGCAAGG TGTGGGTCGC GGACGACGGC GCCGCCGTGG CGGTCTGGAC CACGCCGGAG
     5581 AGCGTCGAAG CGGGGGCGGT GTTCGCCGAG ATCGGCCCGC GCATGGCCGA GTTGAGCGGT
     5641 TCCCGGCTGG CAGGCGTGTA ACTTGAACGG GGGTTTTAAT TCAGGTCCCG GATCCGGTGG
     5701 TGGTGCAAAT CAAAGAACTG CTCCTCAGTG GATGTTGCCT TTACTTCTAG CGCAGCAACA
     5761 GATGGAAGGC CTCCTGGCGC CGCACCGGCC CAAGGAGCCC GCGTGGTTCC TGGCCACCGT
     5821 CGGAGTCTCG CCCGACCACC AGGGCAAGGG TCTGGGCAGC GCCGTCGTGC TCCCCGGAGT
     5881 GGAGGCGGCC GAGCGCGCCG GGGTGCCCGC CTTCCTGGAG ACCTCCGCGC CCCGCAACCT
     5941 CCCCTTCTAC GAGCGGCTCG GCTTCACCGT CACCGCCGAC GTCGAGGTGC CCGAAGGACC
     6001 GCGCACCTGG TGCATGACCC GCAAGCCCGG TGCCGGATCC TGATAAATTC GAAAATCAAC
     6061 CTCTGGATTA CAAAATTTGT GAAAGATTGA CTGGTATTCT TAACTATGTT GCTCCTTTTA
     6121 CGCTATGTGG ATACGCTGCT TTAATGCCTT TGTATCATGC TATTGCTTCC CGTATGGCTT
     6181 TCATTTTCTC CTCCTTGTAT AAATCCTGGT TGCTGTCTCT TTATGAGGAG TTGTGGCCCG
     6241 TTGTCAGGCA ACGTGGCGTG GTGTGCACTG TGTTTGCTGA CGCAACCCCC ACTGGTTGGG
     6301 GCATTGCCAC CACCTGTCAG CTCCTTTCCG GGACTTTCGC TTTCCCCCTC CCTATTGCCA
     6361 CGGCGGAACT CATCGCCGCC TGCCTTGCCC GCTGCTGGAC AGGGGCTCGG CTGTTGGGCA
     6421 CTGACAATTC CGTGGTGTTG TCGGGGAAAT CATCGTCCTT TCCTTGGCTG CTCGCCTGTG
     6481 TTGCCACCTG GATTCTGCGC GGGACGTCCT TCTGCTACGT CCCTTCGGCC CTCAATCCAG
     6541 CGGACCTTCC TTCCCGCGGC CTGCTGCCGG CTCTGCGGCC TCTTCCGCGT CCTCGCCTTC
     6601 GCCCTCAGAC GAGTCGGATC TCCCTTTGGG CCGCCTCCCC GCGTCGACTT TAAGACCAAT
     6661 GACTTACAAG GCAGCTGTAG ATCTTAGCCA CTTTTTAAAA GAAAAGGGGG GACTGGAAGG
     6721 GCTAATTCAC TCCCAACGAA GATAAGATCT GCTTTTTGCT TGTACTGGGT CTCTCTGGTT
     6781 AGACCAGATC TGAGCCTGGG AGCTCTCTGG CTAACTAGGG AACCCACTGC TTAAGCCTCA
     6841 ATAAAGCTTG CCTTGAGTGC TTCAAGTAGT GTGTGCCCGT CTGTTGTGTG ACTCTGGTAA
     6901 CTAGAGATCC CTCAGACCCT TTTAGTCAGT GTGGAAAATC TCTAGCAGGG CCCGTTTAAA
     6961 CCCGCTGATC AGCCTCGACT GTGCCTTCTA GTTGCCAGCC ATCTGTTGTT TGCCCCTCCC
     7021 CCGTGCCTTC CTTGACCCTG GAAGGTGCCA CTCCCACTGT CCTTTCCTAA TAAAATGAGG
     7081 AAATTGCATC GCATTGTCTG AGTAGGTGTC ATTCTATTCT GGGGGGTGGG GTGGGGCAGG
     7141 ACAGCAAGGG GGAGGATTGG GAAGATAATA GCAGGCATGC TGGGGATGCG GTGGGCTCTA
     7201 TGGCTTCTGA GGCGGAAAGA ACCAGCTGGG GCTCTAGGGG GTATCCCCNN NNNNNNNNNN
     7261 NNNNNNNNNN NNNNNNNNNN NNNNNNNNNN NNNNNNNNNN NNNNNNNNNN NNNNNNNNNN
     7321 NNNNNNNNNN NNNNNNNNNN NNNNNNNNNN NNNNNNNNNN NNNNNNNNNN NNCNNNNNNN
     7381 NNNNNNNNNN NNNNNNNNNN NNNNNNNNNN NNNNNNNNNN NNNNNNNNNN NNNNNNNNNN
     7441 NNNNNNNNNN NNNNNNNNNN NNNNANNNNN NNNNNNNNNN NNNNNNNNNN NNNNNNNNNN
     7501 NNNNNNNNNN NNNNCCTTTG ACGTTGGAGT CCACGTTCTT TAATAGTGGA CTCTTGTTCC
     7561 AAACTGGAAC AACACTCAAC CCTATCTCGG TCTATTCTTT TGATTTATAA GGGATTTTGC
     7621 CGATTTCGGC CTATTGGTTA AAAAATGAGC TGATTTAACA AAAATTTAAC GCGAATTAAT
     7681 TCTGTGGAAT GTGTGTCAGT TAGGGTGTGG AAAGTCCCCA GGCTCCCCAG CAGGCAGAAG
     7741 TATGCAAAGC ATGCATCTCA ATTAGTCAGC AACCAGGTGT GGAAAGTCCC CAGGCTCCCC
     7801 AGCAGGCAGA AGTATGCAAA GCATGCATCT CAATTAGTCA GCAACCATAG TCCCGCCCCT
     7861 AACTCCGCCC ATCCCGCCCC TAACTCCGCC CAGTTCCGCC CATTCTCCGC CCCATGGCTG
     7921 ACTAATTTTT TTTATTTATG CAGAGGCCGA GGCCGCCTCT GCCTCTGAGC TATTCCAGAA
     7981 GTAGTGAGGA GGCTTTTTTG GAGGCCTAGG CTTTTGCAAA AAGCTCCCGG GAGCTTGTAT
     8041 ATCCATTTTC GGATCTGATC AGCACGTGTT GACAATTAAT CATCGGCATA GTATATCGGC
     8101 ATAGTATAAT ACGACAAGGT GAGGAACTAA ACCATGGCCA AGTTGACCAG TGCCGTTCCG
     8161 GTGCTCACCG CGCGCGACGT CGCCGGAGCG GTCGAGTTCT GGACCGACCG GCTCGGGTTC
     8221 TCCCGGGACT TCGTGGAGGA CGACTTCGCC GGTGTGGTCC GGGACGACGT GACCCTGTTC
     8281 ATCAGCGCGG TCCAGGACCA GGTGGTGCCG GACAACACCC TGGCCTGGGT GTGGGTGCGC
     8341 GGCCTGGACG AGCTGTACGC CGAGTGGTCG GAGGTCGTGT CCACGAACTT CCGGGACGCC
     8401 TCCGGGCCGG CCATGACCGA GATCGGCGAG CAGCCGTGGG GGCGGGAGTT CGCCCTGCGC
     8461 GACCCGGCCG GCAACTGCGT GCACTTCGTG GCCGAGGAGC AGGACTGACA CGTGCTACGA
     8521 GATTTCGATT CCACCGCCGC CTTCTATGAA AGGTTGGGCT TCGGAATCGT TTTCCGGGAC
     8581 GCCGGCTGGA TGATCCTCCA GCGCGGGGAT CTCATGCTGG AGTTCTTCGC CCACCCCAAC
     8641 TTGTTTATTG CAGCTTATAA TGGTTACAAA TAAAGCAATA GCATCACAAA TTTCACAAAT
     8701 AAAGCATTTT TTTCACTGCA TTCTAGTTGT GGTTTGTCCA AACTCATCAA TGTATCTTAT
     8761 CATGTCTGTA TACCGTCGAC CTCTAGCTAG AGCTTGGCGT AATCATGGTC ATAGCTGTTT
     8821 CCTGTGTGAA ATTGTTATCC GCTCACAATT CCACACAACA TACGAGCCGG AAGCATAAAG
     8881 TGTAAAGCCT GGGGTGCCTA ATGAGTGAGC TAACTCACAT TAATTGCGTT GCGCTCACTG
     8941 CCCGCTTTCC AGTCGGGAAA CCTGTCGTGC CAGCTGCATT AATGAATCGG CCAACGCGCG
     9001 GGGAGAGGCG GTTTGCGTAT TGGGCGCTCT TCCGCTTCCT CGCTCACTGA CTCGCTGCGC
     9061 TCGGTCGTTC GGCTGCGGCG AGCGGTATCA GCTCACTCAA AGGCGGTAAT ACGGTTATCC
     9121 ACAGAATCAG GGGATAACGC AGGAAAGAAC ATGTGAGCAA AAGGCCAGCA AAAGGCCAGG
     9181 AACCGTAAAA AGGCCGCGTT GCTGGCGTTT TTCCATAGGC TCCGCCCCCC TGACGAGCAT
     9241 CACAAAAATC GACGCTCAAG TCAGAGGTGG CGAAACCCGA CAGGACTATA AAGATACCAG
     9301 GCGTTTCCCC CTGGAAGCTC CCTCGTGCGC TCTCCTGTTC CGACCCTGCC GCTTACCGGA
     9361 TACCTGTCCG CCTTTCTCCC TTCGGGAAGC GTGGCGCTTT CTCATAGCTC ACGCTGTAGG
     9421 TATCTCAGTT CGGTGTAGGT CGTTCGCTCC AAGCTGGGCT GTGTGCACGA ACCCCCCGTT
     9481 CAGCCCGACC GCTGCGCCTT ATCCGGTAAC TATCGTCTTG AGTCCAACCC GGTAAGACAC
     9541 GACTTATCGC CACTGGCAGC AGCCACTGGT AACAGGATTA GCAGAGCGAG GTATGTAGGC
     9601 GGTGCTACAG AGTTCTTGAA GTGGTGGCCT AACTACGGCT ACACTAGAAG AACAGTATTT
     9661 GGTATCTGCG CTCTGCTGAA GCCAGTTACC TTCGGAAAAA GAGTTGGTAG CTCTTGATCC
     9721 GGCAAACAAA CCACCGCTGG TAGCGGTGGT TTTTTTGTTT GCAAGCAGCA GATTACGCGC
     9781 AGAAAAAAAG GATCTCAAGA AGATCCTTTG ATCTTTTCTA CGGGGTCTGA CGCTCAGTGG
     9841 AACGAAAACT CACGTTAAGG GATTTTGGTC ATGAGATTAT CAAAAAGGAT CTTCACCTAG
     9901 ATCCTTTTAA ATTAAAAATG AAGTTTTAAA TCAATCTAAA GTATATATGA GTAAACTTGG
     9961 TCTGACAGTT ACCAATGCTT AATCAGTGAG GCACCTATCT CAGCGATCTG TCTATTTCGT
    10021 TCATCCATAG TTGCCTGACT CCCCGTCGTG TAGATAACTA CGATACGGGA GGGCTTACCA
    10081 TCTGGCCCCA GTGCTGCAAT GATACCGCGA GACCCACGCT CACCGGCTCC AGATTTATCA
    10141 GCAATAAACC AGCCAGCCGG AAGGGCCGAG CGCAGAAGTG GTCCTGCAAC TTTATCCGCC
    10201 TCCATCCAGT CTATTAATTG TTGCCGGGAA GCTAGAGTAA GTAGTTCGCC AGTTAATAGT
    10261 TTGCGCAACG TTGTTGCCAT TGCTACAGGC ATCGTGGTGT CACGCTCGTC GTTTGGTATG
    10321 GCTTCATTCA GCTCCGGTTC CCAACGATCA AGGCGAGTTA CATGATCCCC CATGTTGTGC
    10381 AAAAAAGCGG TTAGCTCCTT CGGTCCTCCG ATCGTTGTCA GAAGTAAGTT GGCCGCAGTG
    10441 TTATCACTCA TGGTTATGGC AGCACTGCAT AATTCTCTTA CTGTCATGCC ATCCGTAAGA
    10501 TGCTTTTCTG TGACTGGTGA GTACTCAACC AAGTCATTCT GAGAATAGTG TATGCGGCGA
    10561 CCGAGTTGCT CTTGCCCGGC GTCAATACGG GATAATACCG CGCCACATAG CAGAACTTTA
    10621 AAAGTGCTCA TCATTGGAAA ACGTTCTTCG GGGCGAAAAC TCTCAAGGAT CTTACCGCTG
    10681 TTGAGATCCA GTTCGATGTA ACCCACTCGT GCACCCAACT GATCTTCAGC ATCTTTTACT
    10741 TTCACCAGCG TTTCTGGGTG AGCAAAAACA GGAAGGCAAA ATGCCGCAAA AAAGGGAATA
    10801 AGGGCGACAC GGAAATGTTG AATACTCATA CTCTTCCTTT TTCAATATTA TTGAAGCATT
    10861 TATCAGGGTT ATTGTCTCAT GAGCGGATAC ATATTTGAAT GTATTTAGAA AAATAAACAA
    10921 ATAGGGGTTC CGCGCACATT TCCCCGAAAA GTGCCACCTG AC
//
