# Supplementary material for: Activity-based selection for enhanced base editor mutational scanning
Source: bioRxiv preprint, doi:10.1101/2024.11.12.622254, version 1 (2024-11-14)
Supplement: Supplementary Materials [file 622254_file02.zip › Supplementary Materials/Plasmids/pRDB_268.gb]

LOCUS       pRDB_268       13520 bp DNA     circular SYN 16-JAN-2024
DEFINITION  synthetic circular DNA
ACCESSION   .
VERSION     .
KEYWORDS    .
SOURCE      synthetic DNA construct
  ORGANISM  synthetic DNA construct
REFERENCE   1  (bases 1 to 13520)
  AUTHORS   Broad Institute
  TITLE     Direct Submission
  JOURNAL   Exported Nov 12, 2024 from SnapGene 7.2.1
            https://www.snapgene.com
FEATURES             Location/Qualifiers
     source          1..13520
                     /mol_type="other DNA"
                     /organism="synthetic DNA construct"
     misc_feature    1..4
                     /label=GG_6F
     misc_feature    8..596
                     /label=WPRE
                     /note="woodchuck hepatitis virus posttranscriptional
                     regulatory element"
     misc_feature    546
                     /label=Silent
     LTR             668..901
                     /label=3' LTR (Delta-U3)
                     /note="self-inactivating 3' long terminal repeat (LTR) from
                     HIV-1"
     misc_feature    697
                     /label=Silent
     polyA_signal    933..1157
                     /label=bGH poly(A) signal
                     /note="bovine growth hormone polyadenylation signal"
     misc_feature    1120
                     /label=Silent
     rep_origin      1203..1631
                     /direction=RIGHT
                     /label=f1 ori
                     /note="f1 bacteriophage origin of replication; arrow
                     indicates direction of (+) strand synthesis"
     promoter        1645..1974
                     /label=SV40 promoter
                     /note="SV40 enhancer and early promoter"
     rep_origin      1825..1960
                     /label=SV40 ori
                     /note="SV40 origin of replication"
     promoter        2022..2069
                     /label=EM7 promoter
                     /note="synthetic bacterial promoter "
     CDS             2088..2462
                     /codon_start=1
                     /label=BleomycinR
                     /note="BleomycinR"
                     /translation="MAKLTSAVPVLTARDVAGAVEFWTDRLGFSRDFVEDDFAGVVRDD
                     VTLFISAVQDQVVPDNTLAWVWVRGLDELYAEWSEVVSTNFRDASGPAMTEIGEQPWGR
                     EFALRDPAGNCVHFVAEEQD"
     polyA_signal    2592..2713
                     /label=SV40 poly(A) signal
                     /note="SV40 polyadenylation signal"
     rep_origin      complement(3164..3752)
                     /direction=LEFT
                     /label=ori
                     /note="high-copy-number ColE1/pMB1/pBR322/pUC origin of 
                     replication"
     CDS             complement(join(3923..4714,4715..4783))
                     /codon_start=1
                     /gene="bla"
                     /product="beta-lactamase"
                     /label=AmpR
                     /note="confers resistance to ampicillin, carbenicillin, and
                     related antibiotics"
                     /translation="MSIQHFRVALIPFFAAFCLPVFAHPETLVKVKDAEDQLGARVGYI
                     ELDLNSGKILESFRPEERFPMMSTFKVLLCGAVLSRIDAGQEQLGRRIHYSQNDLVEYS
                     PVTEKHLTDGMTVRELCSAAITMSDNTAANLLLTTIGGPKELTAFLHNMGDHVTRLDRW
                     EPELNEAIPNDERDTTMPVAMATTLRKLLTGELLTLASRQQLIDWMEADKVAGPLLRSA
                     LPAGWFIADKSGAGERGSRGIIAALGPDGKPSRIVVIYTTGSQATMDERNRQIAEIGAS
                     LIKHW"
     promoter        complement(4784..4888)
                     /gene="bla"
                     /label=AmpR promoter
     enhancer        5154..5533
                     /label=CMV enhancer
                     /note="human cytomegalovirus immediate early enhancer"
     promoter        5535..5733
                     /label=CMV promoter
                     /note="human cytomegalovirus (CMV) immediate early
                     promoter"
     LTR             5751..5931
                     /label=5' LTR (truncated)
                     /note="truncated 5' long terminal repeat (LTR) from HIV-1"
     misc_feature    5978..6103
                     /label=HIV-1 Psi
                     /note="packaging signal of human immunodeficiency virus
                     type 1"
     misc_feature    6596..6829
                     /label=RRE
                     /note="The Rev response element (RRE) of HIV-1 allows for 
                     Rev-dependent mRNA export from the nucleus to the 
                     cytoplasm."
     misc_feature    7356..7473
                     /label=CPPT
                     /note="CPPT"
     misc_feature    7527..7530
                     /label=GG-0F
     misc_feature    7531..7551
                     /label=Filler
     misc_feature    7552..7555
                     /label=GG-1F
     promoter        7556..8734
                     /label=EF1a_v1
                     /note="strong constitutive promoter for human elongation 
                     factor EF-1-alpha"
     misc_feature    8735..8738
                     /label=GG-2F
     CDS             8745..8747
                     /label=Start
     CDS             8751..8804
                     /codon_start=1
                     /label=BPNLS_v1.1
                     /translation="KRTADGSEFESPKKKRKV"
     CDS             join(8805,8806..8810)
                     /codon_start=1
                     /label=GS
                     /translation="GS"
     misc_feature    8805
                     /label=GG-3R
     misc_feature    8806..8810
                     /label=GG-3F
     CDS             8811..12911
                     /codon_start=1
                     /product="Cas9 (Csn1) endonuclease from the Streptococcus
                     pyogenes Type II CRISPR/Cas system"
                     /label=Cas9-SpG_v1.1 [Sp]
                     /note="generates RNA-guided double strand breaks in DNA"
                     /translation="DKKYSIGLDIGTNSVGWAVITDEYKVPSKKFKVLGNTDRHSIKKN
                     LIGALLFDSGETAEATRLKRTARRRYTRRKNRICYLQEIFSNEMAKVDDSFFHRLEESF
                     LVEEDKKHERHPIFGNIVDEVAYHEKYPTIYHLRKKLVDSTDKADLRLIYLALAHMIKF
                     RGHFLIEGDLNPDNSDVDKLFIQLVQTYNQLFEENPINASGVDAKAILSARLSKSRRLE
                     NLIAQLPGEKKNGLFGNLIALSLGLTPNFKSNFDLAEDAKLQLSKDTYDDDLDNLLAQI
                     GDQYADLFLAAKNLSDAILLSDILRVNTEITKAPLSASMIKRYDEHHQDLTLLKALVRQ
                     QLPEKYKEIFFDQSKNGYAGYIDGGASQEEFYKFIKPILEKMDGTEELLVKLNREDLLR
                     KQRTFDNGSIPHQIHLGELHAILRRQEDFYPFLKDNREKIEKILTFRIPYYVGPLARGN
                     SRFAWMTRKSEETITPWNFEEVVDKGASAQSFIERMTNFDKNLPNEKVLPKHSLLYEYF
                     TVYNELTKVKYVTEGMRKPAFLSGEQKKAIVDLLFKTNRKVTVKQLKEDYFKKIECFDS
                     VEISGVEDRFNASLGTYHDLLKIIKDKDFLDNEENEDILEDIVLTLTLFEDREMIEERL
                     KTYAHLFDDKVMKQLKRRRYTGWGRLSRKLINGIRDKQSGKTILDFLKSDGFANRNFMQ
                     LIHDDSLTFKEDIQKAQVSGQGDSLHEHIANLAGSPAIKKGILQTVKVVDELVKVMGRH
                     KPENIVIEMARENQTTQKGQKNSRERMKRIEEGIKELGSQILKEHPVENTQLQNEKLYL
                     YYLQNGRDMYVDQELDINRLSDYDVDHIVPQSFLKDDSIDNKVLTRSDKNRGKSDNVPS
                     EEVVKKMKNYWRQLLNAKLITQRKFDNLTKAERGGLSELDKAGFIKRQLVETRQITKHV
                     AQILDSRMNTKYDENDKLIREVKVITLKSKLVSDFRKDFQFYKVREINNYHHAHDAYLN
                     AVVGTALIKKYPKLESEFVYGDYKVYDVRKMIAKSEQEIGKATAKYFFYSNIMNFFKTE
                     ITLANGEIRKRPLIETNGETGEIVWDKGRDFATVRKVLSMPQVNIVKKTEVQTGGFSKE
                     SILPKRNSDKLIARKKDWDPKKYGGFLWPTVAYSVLVVAKVEKGKSKKLKSVKELLGIT
                     IMERSSFEKNPIDFLEAKGYKEVKKDLIIKLPKYSLFELENGRKRMLASAKQLQKGNEL
                     ALPSKYVNFLYLASHYEKLKGSPEDNEQKQLFVEQHKHYLDEIIEQISEFSKRVILADA
                     NLDKVLSAYNKHRDKPIREQAENIIHLFTLTNLGAPAAFKYFDTTIDRKQYRSTKEVLD
                     ATLIHQSITGLYETRIDLSQLGGD"
     misc_difference 12210..12212
                     /label=D1135L
     misc_difference 12213..12215
                     /label=S1136W
     misc_difference 12459..12461
                     /label=G1218K
     misc_difference 12462..12464
                     /label=E1219Q
     misc_difference 12810..12812
                     /label=R1335Q
     misc_difference 12816..12818
                     /label=T1337R
     misc_feature    12912..12913
                     /label=GG-4R
     CDS             12912..12913
                     /codon_start=1
                     /label=GS
                     /translation=""
     misc_feature    12914..12917
                     /label=GG-4F
     CDS             12914..12917
                     /codon_start=1
                     /label=GS
                     /translation="S"
     CDS             12918..12965
                     /codon_start=1
                     /product="bipartite nuclear localization signal from 
                     nucleoplasmin"
                     /label=NpNLS_v1.1
                     /translation="KRPAATKKAGQAKKKK"
     CDS             12972..13052
                     /codon_start=1
                     /product="three tandem HA epitope tags"
                     /label=3xHA_v1.1
                     /translation="YPYDVPDYAYPYDVPDYAYPYDVPDYA"
     CDS             join(13053..13054,13055..13058)
                     /codon_start=1
                     /label=GS
                     /translation="GS"
     misc_feature    13053..13054
                     /label=GG-5R
     misc_feature    13055..13058
                     /label=GG-5F
     CDS             13059..13112
                     /codon_start=1
                     /product="2A peptide from Thosea asigna virus capsid
                     protein"
                     /label=T2A_v1.1
                     /note="Eukaryotic ribosomes fail to insert a peptide bond 
                     between the Gly and Pro residues, yielding separate 
                     polypeptides."
                     /translation="EGRGSLLTCGDVEENPGP"
     CDS             13122..13514
                     /codon_start=1
                     /gene="Aspergillus terreus BSD"
                     /product="blasticidin S deaminase"
                     /label=BlastR_v1.1
                     /note="confers resistance to blasticidin"
                     /translation="AKPLSQEESTLIERATATINSIPISEDYSVASAALSSDGRIFTGV
                     NVYHFTGGPCAELVVLGTAAAAAAGNLTCIVAIGNENRGILSPCGRCRQVLLDLHPGIK
                     AIVKDSDGQPTAVGIRELLPSGYVWEG"
     CDS             13515..13517
                     /label=Stop
ORIGIN
        1 attcgaaaat caacctctgg attacaaaat ttgtgaaaga ttgactggta ttcttaacta
       61 tgttgctcct tttacgctat gtggatacgc tgctttaatg cctttgtatc atgctattgc
      121 ttcccgtatg gctttcattt tctcctcctt gtataaatcc tggttgctgt ctctttatga
      181 ggagttgtgg cccgttgtca ggcaacgtgg cgtggtgtgc actgtgtttg ctgacgcaac
      241 ccccactggt tggggcattg ccaccacctg tcagctcctt tccgggactt tcgctttccc
      301 cctccctatt gccacggcgg aactcatcgc cgcctgcctt gcccgctgct ggacaggggc
      361 tcggctgttg ggcactgaca attccgtggt gttgtcgggg aaatcatcgt cctttccttg
      421 gctgctcgcc tgtgttgcca cctggattct gcgcgggacg tccttctgct acgtcccttc
      481 ggccctcaat ccagcggacc ttccttcccg cggcctgctg ccggctctgc ggcctcttcc
      541 gcgtcctcgc cttcgccctc agacgagtcg gatctccctt tgggccgcct ccccgcgtcg
      601 actttaagac caatgactta caaggcagct gtagatctta gccacttttt aaaagaaaag
      661 gggggactgg aagggctaat tcactcccaa cgaagataag atctgctttt tgcttgtact
      721 gggtctctct ggttagacca gatctgagcc tgggagctct ctggctaact agggaaccca
      781 ctgcttaagc ctcaataaag cttgccttga gtgcttcaag tagtgtgtgc ccgtctgttg
      841 tgtgactctg gtaactagag atccctcaga cccttttagt cagtgtggaa aatctctagc
      901 agggcccgtt taaacccgct gatcagcctc gactgtgcct tctagttgcc agccatctgt
      961 tgtttgcccc tcccccgtgc cttccttgac cctggaaggt gccactccca ctgtcctttc
     1021 ctaataaaat gaggaaattg catcgcattg tctgagtagg tgtcattcta ttctgggggg
     1081 tggggtgggg caggacagca agggggagga ttgggaagat aatagcaggc atgctgggga
     1141 tgcggtgggc tctatggctt ctgaggcgga aagaaccagc tggggctcta gggggtatcc
     1201 ccnnnnnnnn nnnnnnnnnn nnnnnnnnnn nnnnnnnnnn nnnnnnnnnn nnnnnnnnnn
     1261 nnnnnnnnnn nnnnnnnnnn nnnnnnnnnn nnnnnnnnnn nnnnnnnnnn nnnnnnnnnn
     1321 nnnnnncnnn nnnnnnnnnn nnnnnnnnnn nnnnnnnnnn nnnnnnnnnn nnnnnnnnnn
     1381 nnnnnnnnnn nnnnnnnnnn nnnnnnnnnn nnnnnnnnan nnnnnnnnnn nnnnnnnnnn
     1441 nnnnnnnnnn nnnnnnnnnn nnnnnnnncc tttgacgttg gagtccacgt tctttaatag
     1501 tggactcttg ttccaaactg gaacaacact caaccctatc tcggtctatt cttttgattt
     1561 ataagggatt ttgccgattt cggcctattg gttaaaaaat gagctgattt aacaaaaatt
     1621 taacgcgaat taattctgtg gaatgtgtgt cagttagggt gtggaaagtc cccaggctcc
     1681 ccagcaggca gaagtatgca aagcatgcat ctcaattagt cagcaaccag gtgtggaaag
     1741 tccccaggct ccccagcagg cagaagtatg caaagcatgc atctcaatta gtcagcaacc
     1801 atagtcccgc ccctaactcc gcccatcccg cccctaactc cgcccagttc cgcccattct
     1861 ccgccccatg gctgactaat tttttttatt tatgcagagg ccgaggccgc ctctgcctct
     1921 gagctattcc agaagtagtg aggaggcttt tttggaggcc taggcttttg caaaaagctc
     1981 ccgggagctt gtatatccat tttcggatct gatcagcacg tgttgacaat taatcatcgg
     2041 catagtatat cggcatagta taatacgaca aggtgaggaa ctaaaccatg gccaagttga
     2101 ccagtgccgt tccggtgctc accgcgcgcg acgtcgccgg agcggtcgag ttctggaccg
     2161 accggctcgg gttctcccgg gacttcgtgg aggacgactt cgccggtgtg gtccgggacg
     2221 acgtgaccct gttcatcagc gcggtccagg accaggtggt gccggacaac accctggcct
     2281 gggtgtgggt gcgcggcctg gacgagctgt acgccgagtg gtcggaggtc gtgtccacga
     2341 acttccggga cgcctccggg ccggccatga ccgagatcgg cgagcagccg tgggggcggg
     2401 agttcgccct gcgcgacccg gccggcaact gcgtgcactt cgtggccgag gagcaggact
     2461 gacacgtgct acgagatttc gattccaccg ccgccttcta tgaaaggttg ggcttcggaa
     2521 tcgttttccg ggacgccggc tggatgatcc tccagcgcgg ggatctcatg ctggagttct
     2581 tcgcccaccc caacttgttt attgcagctt ataatggtta caaataaagc aatagcatca
     2641 caaatttcac aaataaagca tttttttcac tgcattctag ttgtggtttg tccaaactca
     2701 tcaatgtatc ttatcatgtc tgtataccgt cgacctctag ctagagcttg gcgtaatcat
     2761 ggtcatagct gtttcctgtg tgaaattgtt atccgctcac aattccacac aacatacgag
     2821 ccggaagcat aaagtgtaaa gcctggggtg cctaatgagt gagctaactc acattaattg
     2881 cgttgcgctc actgcccgct ttccagtcgg gaaacctgtc gtgccagctg cattaatgaa
     2941 tcggccaacg cgcggggaga ggcggtttgc gtattgggcg ctcttccgct tcctcgctca
     3001 ctgactcgct gcgctcggtc gttcggctgc ggcgagcggt atcagctcac tcaaaggcgg
     3061 taatacggtt atccacagaa tcaggggata acgcaggaaa gaacatgtga gcaaaaggcc
     3121 agcaaaaggc caggaaccgt aaaaaggccg cgttgctggc gtttttccat aggctccgcc
     3181 cccctgacga gcatcacaaa aatcgacgct caagtcagag gtggcgaaac ccgacaggac
     3241 tataaagata ccaggcgttt ccccctggaa gctccctcgt gcgctctcct gttccgaccc
     3301 tgccgcttac cggatacctg tccgcctttc tcccttcggg aagcgtggcg ctttctcata
     3361 gctcacgctg taggtatctc agttcggtgt aggtcgttcg ctccaagctg ggctgtgtgc
     3421 acgaaccccc cgttcagccc gaccgctgcg ccttatccgg taactatcgt cttgagtcca
     3481 acccggtaag acacgactta tcgccactgg cagcagccac tggtaacagg attagcagag
     3541 cgaggtatgt aggcggtgct acagagttct tgaagtggtg gcctaactac ggctacacta
     3601 gaagaacagt atttggtatc tgcgctctgc tgaagccagt taccttcgga aaaagagttg
     3661 gtagctcttg atccggcaaa caaaccaccg ctggtagcgg tggttttttt gtttgcaagc
     3721 agcagattac gcgcagaaaa aaaggatctc aagaagatcc tttgatcttt tctacggggt
     3781 ctgacgctca gtggaacgaa aactcacgtt aagggatttt ggtcatgaga ttatcaaaaa
     3841 ggatcttcac ctagatcctt ttaaattaaa aatgaagttt taaatcaatc taaagtatat
     3901 atgagtaaac ttggtctgac agttaccaat gcttaatcag tgaggcacct atctcagcga
     3961 tctgtctatt tcgttcatcc atagttgcct gactccccgt cgtgtagata actacgatac
     4021 gggagggctt accatctggc cccagtgctg caatgatacc gcgagaccca cgctcaccgg
     4081 ctccagattt atcagcaata aaccagccag ccggaagggc cgagcgcaga agtggtcctg
     4141 caactttatc cgcctccatc cagtctatta attgttgccg ggaagctaga gtaagtagtt
     4201 cgccagttaa tagtttgcgc aacgttgttg ccattgctac aggcatcgtg gtgtcacgct
     4261 cgtcgtttgg tatggcttca ttcagctccg gttcccaacg atcaaggcga gttacatgat
     4321 cccccatgtt gtgcaaaaaa gcggttagct ccttcggtcc tccgatcgtt gtcagaagta
     4381 agttggccgc agtgttatca ctcatggtta tggcagcact gcataattct cttactgtca
     4441 tgccatccgt aagatgcttt tctgtgactg gtgagtactc aaccaagtca ttctgagaat
     4501 agtgtatgcg gcgaccgagt tgctcttgcc cggcgtcaat acgggataat accgcgccac
     4561 atagcagaac tttaaaagtg ctcatcattg gaaaacgttc ttcggggcga aaactctcaa
     4621 ggatcttacc gctgttgaga tccagttcga tgtaacccac tcgtgcaccc aactgatctt
     4681 cagcatcttt tactttcacc agcgtttctg ggtgagcaaa aacaggaagg caaaatgccg
     4741 caaaaaaggg aataagggcg acacggaaat gttgaatact catactcttc ctttttcaat
     4801 attattgaag catttatcag ggttattgtc tcatgagcgg atacatattt gaatgtattt
     4861 agaaaaataa acaaataggg gttccgcgca catttccccg aaaagtgcca cctgacgtcg
     4921 acggatcggg agatctcccg atcccctatg gtgcactctc agtacaatct gctctgatgc
     4981 cgcatagtta agccagtatc tgctccctgc ttgtgtgttg gaggtcgctg agtagtgcgc
     5041 gagcaaaatt taagctacaa caaggcaagg cttgaccgac aattgcatga agaatctgct
     5101 tagggttagg cgttttgcgc tgcttcgcga tgtacgggcc agatatacgc gttgacattg
     5161 attattgact agttattaat agtaatcaat tacggggtca ttagttcata gcccatatat
     5221 ggagttccgc gttacataac ttacggtaaa tggcccgcct ggctgaccgc ccaacgaccc
     5281 ccgcccattg acgtcaataa tgacgtatgt tcccatagta acgccaatag ggactttcca
     5341 ttgacgtcaa tgggtggagt atttacggta aactgcccac ttggcagtac atcaagtgta
     5401 tcatatgcca agtacgcccc ctattgacgt caatgacggt aaatggcccg cctggcatta
     5461 tgcccagtac atgaccttat gggactttcc tacttggcag tacatctacg tattagtcat
     5521 cgctattacc atggtgatgc ggttttggca gtacatcaat gggcgtggat agcggtttga
     5581 ctcacgggga tttccaagtc tccaccccat tgacgtcaat gggagtttgt tttggcacca
     5641 aaatcaacgg gactttccaa aatgtcgtaa caactccgcc ccattgacgc aaatgggcgg
     5701 taggcgtgta cggtgggagg tctatataag cagcgcgttt tgcctgtact gggtctctct
     5761 ggttagacca gatctgagcc tgggagctct ctggctaact agggaaccca ctgcttaagc
     5821 ctcaataaag cttgccttga gtgcttcaag tagtgtgtgc ccgtctgttg tgtgactctg
     5881 gtaactagag atccctcaga cccttttagt cagtgtggaa aatctctagc agtggcgccc
     5941 gaacagggac ttgaaagcga aagggaaacc agaggagctc tctcgacgca ggactcggct
     6001 tgctgaagcg cgcacggcaa gaggcgaggg gcggcgactg gtgagtacgc caaaaatttt
     6061 gactagcgga ggctagaagg agagagatgg gtgcgagagc gtcagtatta agcgggggag
     6121 aattagatcg cgatgggaaa aaattcggtt aaggccaggg ggaaagaaaa aatataaatt
     6181 aaaacatata gtatgggcaa gcagggagct agaacgattc gcagttaatc ctggcctgtt
     6241 agaaacatca gaaggctgta gacaaatact gggacagcta caaccatccc ttcagacagg
     6301 atcagaagaa cttagatcat tatataatac agtagcaacc ctctattgtg tgcatcaaag
     6361 gatagagata aaagacacca aggaagcttt agacaagata gaggaagagc aaaacaaaag
     6421 taagaccacc gcacagcaag cggccgctga tcttcagacc tggaggagga gatatgaggg
     6481 acaattggag aagtgaatta tataaatata aagtagtaaa aattgaacca ttaggagtag
     6541 cacccaccaa ggcaaagaga agagtggtgc agagagaaaa aagagcagtg ggaataggag
     6601 ctttgttcct tgggttcttg ggagcagcag gaagcactat gggcgcagcg tcaatgacgc
     6661 tgacggtaca ggccagacaa ttattgtctg gtatagtgca gcagcagaac aatttgctga
     6721 gggctattga ggcgcaacag catctgttgc aactcacagt ctggggcatc aagcagctcc
     6781 aggcaagaat cctggctgtg gaaagatacc taaaggatca acagctcctg gggatttggg
     6841 gttgctctgg aaaactcatt tgcaccactg ctgtgccttg gaatgctagt tggagtaata
     6901 aatctctgga acagatttgg aatcacacga cctggatgga gtgggacaga gaaattaaca
     6961 attacacaag cttaatacac tccttaattg aagaatcgca aaaccagcaa gaaaagaatg
     7021 aacaagaatt attggaatta gataaatggg caagtttgtg gaattggttt aacataacaa
     7081 attggctgtg gtatataaaa ttattcataa tgatagtagg aggcttggta ggtttaagaa
     7141 tagtttttgc tgtactttct atagtgaata gagttaggca gggatattca ccattatcgt
     7201 ttcagaccca cctcccaacc ccgaggggac ccgacaggcc cgaaggaata gaagaagaag
     7261 gtggagagag agacagagac agatccattc gattagtgaa cggatcggca ctgcgtgcgc
     7321 caattctgca gacaaatggc agtattcatc cacaatttta aaagaaaagg ggggattggg
     7381 gggtacagtg caggggaaag aatagtagac ataatagcaa cagacataca aactaaagaa
     7441 ttacaaaaac aaattacaaa aattcaaaat tttcgggttt attacaggga cagcagagat
     7501 ccagtttggt taattaaggt accgggcaga ggtctcgctt ttttcgagac aacacggctc
     7561 cggtgcccgt cagtgggcag agcgcacatc gcccacagtc cccgagaagt tggggggagg
     7621 ggtcggcaat tgatccggtg cctagagaag gtggcgcggg gtaaactggg aaagtgatgt
     7681 cgtgtactgg ctccgccttt ttcccgaggg tgggggagaa ccgtatataa gtgcagtagt
     7741 cgccgtgaac gttctttttc gcaacgggtt tgccgccaga acacaggtaa gtgccgtgtg
     7801 tggttcccgc gggcctggcc tctttacggg ttatggccct tgcgtgcctt gaattacttc
     7861 cacctggctg cagtacgtga ttcttgatcc cgagcttcgg gttggaagtg ggtgggagag
     7921 ttcgaggcct tgcgcttaag gagccccttc gcctcgtgct tgagttgagg cctggcctgg
     7981 gcgctggggc cgccgcgtgc gaatctggtg gcaccttcgc gcctgtctcg ctgctttcga
     8041 taagtctcta gccatttaaa atttttgatg acctgctgcg acgctttttt tctggcaaga
     8101 tagtcttgta aatgcgggcc aagatctgca cactggtatt tcggtttttg gggccgcggg
     8161 cggcgacggg gcccgtgcgt cccagcgcac atgttcggcg aggcggggcc tgcgagcgcg
     8221 gccaccgaga atcggacggg ggtagtctca agctggccgg cctgctctgg tgcctggcct
     8281 cgcgccgccg tgtatcgccc cgccctgggc ggcaaggctg gcccggtcgg caccagttgc
     8341 gtgagcggaa agatggccgc ttcccggccc tgctgcaggg agctcaaaat ggaggacgcg
     8401 gcgctcggga gagcgggcgg gtgagtcacc cacacaaagg aaaagggcct ttccgtcctc
     8461 agccgtcgct tcatgtgact ccacggagta ccgggcgccg tccaggcacc tcgattagtt
     8521 ctcgagcttt tggagtacgt cgtctttagg ttggggggag gggttttatg cgatggagtt
     8581 tccccacact gagtgggtgg agactgaagt taggccagct tggcacttga tgtaattctc
     8641 cttggaattt gccctttttg agtttggatc ttggttcatt ctcaagcctc agacagtggt
     8701 tcaaagtttt tttcttccat ttcaggtgtc gtgaaggagc caccatggcc aaacggacag
     8761 ccgacggaag cgagttcgag tcaccaaaga agaagcggaa agtcggcagc gacaagaagt
     8821 acagcatcgg cctggacatc ggcaccaact ctgtgggctg ggccgtgatc accgacgagt
     8881 acaaggtgcc cagcaagaaa ttcaaggtgc tgggcaacac cgaccggcac agcatcaaga
     8941 agaacctgat cggagccctg ctgttcgaca gcggcgaaac agccgaggcc acccggctga
     9001 agagaaccgc cagaagaaga tacaccagac ggaagaaccg gatctgctat ctgcaagaga
     9061 tcttcagcaa cgagatggcc aaggtggacg acagcttctt ccacagactg gaagagtcct
     9121 tcctggtgga agaggataag aagcacgagc ggcaccccat cttcggcaac atcgtggacg
     9181 aggtggccta ccacgagaag taccccacca tctaccacct gagaaagaaa ctggtggaca
     9241 gcaccgacaa ggccgacctg cggctgatct atctggccct ggcccacatg atcaagttcc
     9301 ggggccactt cctgatcgag ggcgacctga accccgacaa cagcgacgtg gacaagctgt
     9361 tcatccagct ggtgcagacc tacaaccagc tgttcgagga aaaccccatc aacgctagcg
     9421 gcgtggacgc caaggccatc ctgtctgcca gactgagcaa gagcagacgg ctggaaaatc
     9481 tgatcgccca gctgcccggc gagaagaaga atggcctgtt cggcaacctg attgccctga
     9541 gcctgggcct gacccccaac ttcaagagca acttcgacct ggccgaggat gccaaactgc
     9601 agctgagcaa ggacacctac gacgacgacc tggacaacct gctggcccag atcggcgacc
     9661 agtacgccga cctgtttctg gccgccaaga acctgtccga cgccatcctg ctgagcgaca
     9721 tcctgagagt gaacaccgag atcaccaagg cccccctgag cgcctctatg atcaagagat
     9781 acgacgagca ccaccaggac ctgaccctgc tgaaagctct cgtgcggcag cagctgcctg
     9841 agaagtacaa agagattttc ttcgaccaga gcaagaacgg ctacgccggc tacattgacg
     9901 gcggagccag ccaggaagag ttctacaagt tcatcaagcc catcctggaa aagatggacg
     9961 gcaccgagga actgctcgtg aagctgaaca gagaggacct gctgcggaag cagcggacct
    10021 tcgacaacgg cagcatcccc caccagatcc acctgggaga gctgcacgcc attctgcggc
    10081 ggcaggaaga tttttaccca ttcctgaagg acaaccggga aaagatcgag aagatcctga
    10141 ccttccgcat cccctactac gtgggccctc tggccagggg aaacagcaga ttcgcctgga
    10201 tgaccagaaa gagcgaggaa accatcaccc cctggaactt cgaggaagtg gtggacaagg
    10261 gcgcttccgc ccagagcttc atcgagcgga tgaccaactt cgataagaac ctgcccaacg
    10321 agaaggtgct gcccaagcac agcctgctgt acgagtactt caccgtgtat aacgagctga
    10381 ccaaagtgaa atacgtgacc gagggaatga gaaagcccgc cttcctgagc ggcgagcaga
    10441 aaaaggccat cgtggacctg ctgttcaaga ccaaccggaa agtgaccgtg aagcagctga
    10501 aagaggacta cttcaagaaa atcgagtgct tcgactccgt ggaaatctcc ggcgtggaag
    10561 atcggttcaa cgcctccctg ggcacatacc acgatctgct gaaaattatc aaggacaagg
    10621 acttcctgga caatgaggaa aacgaggaca ttctggaaga tatcgtgctg accctgacac
    10681 tgtttgagga cagagagatg atcgaggaac ggctgaaaac ctatgcccac ctgttcgacg
    10741 acaaagtgat gaagcagctg aagcggcgga gatacaccgg ctggggcagg ctgagccgga
    10801 agctgatcaa cggcatccgg gacaagcagt ccggcaagac aatcctggat ttcctgaagt
    10861 ccgacggctt cgccaacaga aacttcatgc agctgatcca cgacgacagc ctgaccttta
    10921 aagaggacat ccagaaagcc caggtgtccg gccagggcga tagcctgcac gagcacattg
    10981 ccaatctggc cggcagcccc gccattaaga agggcatcct gcagacagtg aaggtggtgg
    11041 acgagctcgt gaaagtgatg ggccggcaca agcccgagaa catcgtgatc gaaatggcca
    11101 gagagaacca gaccacccag aagggacaga agaacagccg cgagagaatg aagcggatcg
    11161 aagagggcat caaagagctg ggcagccaga tcctgaaaga acacccagtg gaaaacaccc
    11221 agctgcagaa cgagaagctg tacctgtact acctgcagaa tgggcgggat atgtacgtgg
    11281 accaggaact ggacatcaac cggctgtccg actacgatgt ggaccatatc gtgcctcaga
    11341 gctttctgaa ggacgactcc atcgacaaca aggtgctgac cagaagcgac aagaaccggg
    11401 gcaagagcga caacgtgccc tccgaagagg tcgtgaagaa gatgaagaac tactggcggc
    11461 agctgctgaa cgccaagctg attacccaga gaaagttcga caatctgacc aaggccgaga
    11521 gaggcggcct gagcgaactg gataaggccg gcttcatcaa gagacagctg gtggaaaccc
    11581 ggcagatcac aaagcacgtg gcacagatcc tggactcccg gatgaacact aagtacgacg
    11641 agaatgacaa gctgatccgg gaagtgaaag tgatcaccct gaagtccaag ctggtgtccg
    11701 atttccggaa ggatttccag ttttacaaag tgcgcgagat caacaactac caccacgccc
    11761 acgacgccta cctgaacgcc gtcgtgggaa ccgccctgat caaaaagtac cctaagctgg
    11821 aaagcgagtt cgtgtacggc gactacaagg tgtacgacgt gcggaagatg atcgccaaga
    11881 gcgagcagga aatcggcaag gctaccgcca agtacttctt ctacagcaac atcatgaact
    11941 ttttcaagac cgagattacc ctggccaacg gcgagatccg gaagcggcct ctgatcgaga
    12001 caaacggcga aaccggggag atcgtgtggg ataagggccg ggattttgcc accgtgcgga
    12061 aagtgctgag catgccccaa gtgaatatcg tgaaaaagac cgaggtgcag acaggcggct
    12121 tcagcaaaga gtctatcctg cccaagagga acagcgataa gctgatcgcc agaaagaagg
    12181 actgggaccc taagaagtac ggcggcttcc tgtggcccac cgtggcctat tctgtgctgg
    12241 tggtggccaa agtggaaaag ggcaagtcca agaaactgaa gagtgtgaaa gagctgctgg
    12301 ggatcaccat catggaaaga agcagcttcg agaagaatcc catcgacttt ctggaagcca
    12361 agggctacaa agaagtgaaa aaggacctga tcatcaagct gcctaagtac tccctgttcg
    12421 agctggaaaa cggccggaag agaatgctgg cctctgccaa gcagctgcag aagggaaacg
    12481 aactggccct gccctccaaa tatgtgaact tcctgtacct ggccagccac tatgagaagc
    12541 tgaagggctc ccccgaggat aatgagcaga aacagctgtt tgtggaacag cacaagcact
    12601 acctggacga gatcatcgag cagatcagcg agttctccaa gagagtgatc ctggccgacg
    12661 ctaatctgga caaagtgctg tccgcctaca acaagcaccg ggataagccc atcagagagc
    12721 aggccgagaa tatcatccac ctgtttaccc tgaccaatct gggagcccct gccgccttca
    12781 agtactttga caccaccatc gaccggaagc agtacagaag caccaaagag gtgctggacg
    12841 ccaccctgat ccaccagagc atcaccggcc tgtacgagac acgaatcgat ttgtctcagc
    12901 tgggaggcga tgggtccaaa aggccggcgg ccacgaaaaa ggccggccag gcaaaaaaga
    12961 aaaagggatc ctacccatac gatgttccag attacgctta tccctacgac gtgcctgatt
    13021 atgcataccc atatgatgtc cccgactatg ccggaagcga gggcagagga agccttctaa
    13081 catgcggtga cgtggaggag aatcccggcc cttccgggat ggccaagcct ttgtctcaag
    13141 aagaatccac cctcattgaa agagcaacgg ctacaatcaa cagcatcccc atctctgagg
    13201 actacagcgt cgccagcgca gctctctcta gcgacggccg catcttcact ggtgtcaatg
    13261 tatatcattt tactggggga ccttgtgcag aactcgtggt gctgggcact gctgctgctg
    13321 cggcagctgg caacctgact tgtatcgtcg cgatcggaaa tgagaacagg ggcatcttga
    13381 gcccctgcgg acggtgccga caggtgcttc tcgatctgca tcctgggatc aaagccatag
    13441 tgaaggacag tgatggacag ccgacggcag ttgggattcg tgaattgctg ccctctggtt
    13501 atgtgtggga gggctaataa
//
