# Supplementary material for: Activity-based selection for enhanced base editor mutational scanning
Source: bioRxiv preprint, doi:10.1101/2024.11.12.622254, version 1 (2024-11-14)
Supplement: Supplementary Materials [file 622254_file02.zip › Supplementary Materials/Plasmids/pRDB_345.gb]

LOCUS       EK_pRDB_345            10962 bp ds-DNA     circular SYN 12-MAR-2024
DEFINITION  Modular plasmid designed using Fragmid, a plasmid design tool of
            the Genetic Perturbation Platform (GPP), Broad Institute
ACCESSION   .
VERSION     .
KEYWORDS    .
SOURCE      synthetic DNA construct
  ORGANISM  synthetic DNA construct
REFERENCE   1  (bases 1 to 10962)
  AUTHORS   Genetic Perturbation Platform (GPP), Broad Institute
COMMENT     Fragmid source plasmids: pRDA_722, pF_AA566, pF_AA065, pF_AA278,
            pF_AA509
FEATURES             Location/Qualifiers
     enhancer        238..617
                     /note="human cytomegalovirus immediate early enhancer"
                     /label="CMV enhancer"
     promoter        619..817
                     /note="human cytomegalovirus (CMV) immediate early
                     promoter"
                     /label="CMV promoter"
     LTR             835..1015
                     /note="truncated 5' long terminal repeat (LTR) from HIV-1"
                     /label="5' LTR (truncated)"
     misc_feature    1062..1187
                     /note="packaging signal of human immunodeficiency virus
                     type 1"
                     /label="HIV-1 Psi"
     misc_feature    1680..1913
                     /note="The Rev response element (RRE) of HIV-1 allows for
                     Rev-dependent mRNA export from the nucleus to the
                     cytoplasm."
                     /label="RRE"
     misc_feature    2440..2557
                     /note="CPPT"
                     /label="CPPT"
     promoter        2615..2863
                     /label="U6_v1"
     primer_bind     2844..2864
                     /label="Argon"
     misc_feature    2860..2871
                     /label="BsmBI_v0"
     misc_feature    2872..2877
                     /label="6T"
     misc_feature    2878..2888
                     /label="BsmBI_v1"
     misc_feature    2885..2972
                     /note="From SpTracr-Weissman-CR3"
                     /label="trRNA_v8 [Sp]"
     primer_bind     complement(2988..3012)
                     /label="Kermit"
     misc_feature    complement(3029..3124)
                     /label="trRNA_v11 [Sp]"
     misc_feature    complement(3125..3144)
                     /label="sgABE_inducible_splice_donor_v1 [Sp]"
     promoter        complement(3146..3368)
                     /label="H1_v1"
     promoter        3375..4553
                     /note="strong constitutive promoter for human elongation
                     factor EF-1-alpha"
                     /label="EF1a_v1"
     CDS             4564..4566
                     /codon_start=1
                     /transl_table=1
                     /label="Start"
     CDS             4567..5280
                     /codon_start=1
                     /transl_table=1
                     /translation="VSKGEELFTGVVPILVELDGDVNGHKFSVSGEGEGDATYGKLTL
                     KFICTTGKLPVPWPTLVTTLTYGVQCFSRYPDHMKQHDFFKSAMPEGYVQERTIFFKD
                     DGNYKTRAEVKFEGDTLVNRIELKGIDFKEDGNILGHKLEYNYNSHNVYIMADKQKNG
                     IKVNFKIRHNIEDGSVQLADHYQQNTPIGDGPVLLPDNHYLSTQSALSKDPNEKRDHM
                     VLLEFVTAAGITLGMDELYK"
                     /label="EGFP_v1.1"
     CDS             5281..5286
                     /codon_start=1
                     /transl_table=1
                     /translation="GS"
                     /label="GS"
     CDS             5287..5343
                     /codon_start=1
                     /note="Eukaryotic ribosomes fail to insert a peptide bond
                     between the Gly and Pro residues, yielding separate
                     polypeptides."
                     /product="2A peptide from porcine teschovirus-1
                     polyprotein"
                     /transl_table=1
                     /translation="ATNFSLLKQAGDVEENPGP"
                     /label="P2A_v1.1"
     CDS             5344..5653
                     /codon_start=1
                     /gene="pac from Streptomyces alboniger"
                     /note="confers resistance to puromycin"
                     /product="puromycin N-acetyltransferase contains 304C>A
                     silent mutation"
                     /transl_table=1
                     /translation="TEYKPTVRLATRDDVPRAVRTLAAAFADYPATRHTVDPDRHIER
                     VTELQELFLTRVGLDIGKVWVADDGAAVAVWTTPESVEAGAVFAEIGPRMAELSGSRL
                     A"
                     /label="SplitPuroN_v1.1"
     misc_feature    5651..5670
                     /label="ABE_inducible_splice_donor_target_v1 [Sp]"
     intron          5671..5750
                     /note="SV40 intron modified to contain a programmed sgRNA
                     target, PAM sequence and stop codon sequence origionally
                     from Xu DH et al, J Cell Mol Med. 2018"
                     /label="modSV40_intron_v2"
     misc_difference 5677..5679
                     /label="STOP in frame"
     CDS             5751..6034
                     /codon_start=3
                     /gene="pac from Streptomyces alboniger"
                     /note="confers resistance to puromycin"
                     /product="puromycin N-acetyltransferase"
                     /transl_table=1
                     /translation="QQQMEGLLAPHRPKEPAWFLATVGVSPDHQGKGLGSAVVLPGVE
                     AAERAGVPAFLETSAPRNLPFYERLGFTVTADVEVPEGPRTWCMTRKPGA"
                     /label="SplitPuroC_v1.1"
     CDS             6035..6040
                     /codon_start=1
                     /transl_table=1
                     /label="GS"
     CDS             6041..6043
                     /codon_start=1
                     /transl_table=1
                     /label="Stop"
     misc_feature    6054..6642
                     /note="woodchuck hepatitis virus posttranscriptional
                     regulatory element"
                     /label="WPRE"
     misc_feature    6592
                     /label="Silent"
     LTR             6714..6947
                     /note="self-inactivating 3' long terminal repeat (LTR)
                     from HIV-1"
                     /label="3' LTR (Delta-U3)"
     misc_feature    6743
                     /label="Silent"
     polyA_signal    6979..7203
                     /note="bovine growth hormone polyadenylation signal"
                     /label="bGH poly(A) signal"
     misc_feature    7166
                     /label="Silent"
     rep_origin      7249..7677
                     /direction=RIGHT
                     /note="f1 bacteriophage origin of replication; arrow
                     indicates direction of (+) strand synthesis"
                     /label="f1 ori"
     promoter        7691..8020
                     /note="SV40 enhancer and early promoter"
                     /label="SV40 promoter"
     rep_origin      7871..8006
                     /note="SV40 origin of replication"
                     /label="SV40 ori"
     promoter        8068..8115
                     /note="synthetic bacterial promoter"
                     /label="EM7 promoter"
     CDS             8134..8508
                     /codon_start=1
                     /note="BleomycinR"
                     /transl_table=1
                     /translation="MAKLTSAVPVLTARDVAGAVEFWTDRLGFSRDFVEDDFAGVVRD
                     DVTLFISAVQDQVVPDNTLAWVWVRGLDELYAEWSEVVSTNFRDASGPAMTEIGEQPW
                     GREFALRDPAGNCVHFVAEEQD*"
                     /label="BleomycinR"
     polyA_signal    8638..8759
                     /note="SV40 polyadenylation signal"
                     /label="SV40 poly(A) signal"
     rep_origin      complement(9210..9798)
                     /direction=LEFT
                     /note="high-copy-number ColE1/pMB1/pBR322/pUC origin of
                     replication"
                     /label="ori"
     CDS             complement(9969..10829)
                     /codon_start=1
                     /gene="bla"
                     /note="confers resistance to ampicillin, carbenicillin,
                     and related antibiotics"
                     /product="beta-lactamase"
                     /transl_table=1
                     /translation="MSIQHFRVALIPFFAAFCLPVFAHPETLVKVKDAEDQLGARVGY
                     IELDLNSGKILESFRPEERFPMMSTFKVLLCGAVLSRIDAGQEQLGRRIHYSQNDLVE
                     YSPVTEKHLTDGMTVRELCSAAITMSDNTAANLLLTTIGGPKELTAFLHNMGDHVTRL
                     DRWEPELNEAIPNDERDTTMPVAMATTLRKLLTGELLTLASRQQLIDWMEADKVAGPL
                     LRSALPAGWFIADKSGAGERGSRGIIAALGPDGKPSRIVVIYTTGSQATMDERNRQIA
                     EIGASLIKHW*"
                     /label="AmpR"
     promoter        complement(10830..10934)
                     /gene="bla"
                     /label="AmpR promoter"
ORIGIN      
        1 GTCGACGGAT CGGGAGATCT CCCGATCCCC TATGGTGCAC TCTCAGTACA ATCTGCTCTG
       61 ATGCCGCATA GTTAAGCCAG TATCTGCTCC CTGCTTGTGT GTTGGAGGTC GCTGAGTAGT
      121 GCGCGAGCAA AATTTAAGCT ACAACAAGGC AAGGCTTGAC CGACAATTGC ATGAAGAATC
      181 TGCTTAGGGT TAGGCGTTTT GCGCTGCTTC GCGATGTACG GGCCAGATAT ACGCGTTGAC
      241 ATTGATTATT GACTAGTTAT TAATAGTAAT CAATTACGGG GTCATTAGTT CATAGCCCAT
      301 ATATGGAGTT CCGCGTTACA TAACTTACGG TAAATGGCCC GCCTGGCTGA CCGCCCAACG
      361 ACCCCCGCCC ATTGACGTCA ATAATGACGT ATGTTCCCAT AGTAACGCCA ATAGGGACTT
      421 TCCATTGACG TCAATGGGTG GAGTATTTAC GGTAAACTGC CCACTTGGCA GTACATCAAG
      481 TGTATCATAT GCCAAGTACG CCCCCTATTG ACGTCAATGA CGGTAAATGG CCCGCCTGGC
      541 ATTATGCCCA GTACATGACC TTATGGGACT TTCCTACTTG GCAGTACATC TACGTATTAG
      601 TCATCGCTAT TACCATGGTG ATGCGGTTTT GGCAGTACAT CAATGGGCGT GGATAGCGGT
      661 TTGACTCACG GGGATTTCCA AGTCTCCACC CCATTGACGT CAATGGGAGT TTGTTTTGGC
      721 ACCAAAATCA ACGGGACTTT CCAAAATGTC GTAACAACTC CGCCCCATTG ACGCAAATGG
      781 GCGGTAGGCG TGTACGGTGG GAGGTCTATA TAAGCAGCGC GTTTTGCCTG TACTGGGTCT
      841 CTCTGGTTAG ACCAGATCTG AGCCTGGGAG CTCTCTGGCT AACTAGGGAA CCCACTGCTT
      901 AAGCCTCAAT AAAGCTTGCC TTGAGTGCTT CAAGTAGTGT GTGCCCGTCT GTTGTGTGAC
      961 TCTGGTAACT AGAGATCCCT CAGACCCTTT TAGTCAGTGT GGAAAATCTC TAGCAGTGGC
     1021 GCCCGAACAG GGACTTGAAA GCGAAAGGGA AACCAGAGGA GCTCTCTCGA CGCAGGACTC
     1081 GGCTTGCTGA AGCGCGCACG GCAAGAGGCG AGGGGCGGCG ACTGGTGAGT ACGCCAAAAA
     1141 TTTTGACTAG CGGAGGCTAG AAGGAGAGAG ATGGGTGCGA GAGCGTCAGT ATTAAGCGGG
     1201 GGAGAATTAG ATCGCGATGG GAAAAAATTC GGTTAAGGCC AGGGGGAAAG AAAAAATATA
     1261 AATTAAAACA TATAGTATGG GCAAGCAGGG AGCTAGAACG ATTCGCAGTT AATCCTGGCC
     1321 TGTTAGAAAC ATCAGAAGGC TGTAGACAAA TACTGGGACA GCTACAACCA TCCCTTCAGA
     1381 CAGGATCAGA AGAACTTAGA TCATTATATA ATACAGTAGC AACCCTCTAT TGTGTGCATC
     1441 AAAGGATAGA GATAAAAGAC ACCAAGGAAG CTTTAGACAA GATAGAGGAA GAGCAAAACA
     1501 AAAGTAAGAC CACCGCACAG CAAGCGGCCG CTGATCTTCA GACCTGGAGG AGGAGATATG
     1561 AGGGACAATT GGAGAAGTGA ATTATATAAA TATAAAGTAG TAAAAATTGA ACCATTAGGA
     1621 GTAGCACCCA CCAAGGCAAA GAGAAGAGTG GTGCAGAGAG AAAAAAGAGC AGTGGGAATA
     1681 GGAGCTTTGT TCCTTGGGTT CTTGGGAGCA GCAGGAAGCA CTATGGGCGC AGCGTCAATG
     1741 ACGCTGACGG TACAGGCCAG ACAATTATTG TCTGGTATAG TGCAGCAGCA GAACAATTTG
     1801 CTGAGGGCTA TTGAGGCGCA ACAGCATCTG TTGCAACTCA CAGTCTGGGG CATCAAGCAG
     1861 CTCCAGGCAA GAATCCTGGC TGTGGAAAGA TACCTAAAGG ATCAACAGCT CCTGGGGATT
     1921 TGGGGTTGCT CTGGAAAACT CATTTGCACC ACTGCTGTGC CTTGGAATGC TAGTTGGAGT
     1981 AATAAATCTC TGGAACAGAT TTGGAATCAC ACGACCTGGA TGGAGTGGGA CAGAGAAATT
     2041 AACAATTACA CAAGCTTAAT ACACTCCTTA ATTGAAGAAT CGCAAAACCA GCAAGAAAAG
     2101 AATGAACAAG AATTATTGGA ATTAGATAAA TGGGCAAGTT TGTGGAATTG GTTTAACATA
     2161 ACAAATTGGC TGTGGTATAT AAAATTATTC ATAATGATAG TAGGAGGCTT GGTAGGTTTA
     2221 AGAATAGTTT TTGCTGTACT TTCTATAGTG AATAGAGTTA GGCAGGGATA TTCACCATTA
     2281 TCGTTTCAGA CCCACCTCCC AACCCCGAGG GGACCCGACA GGCCCGAAGG AATAGAAGAA
     2341 GAAGGTGGAG AGAGAGACAG AGACAGATCC ATTCGATTAG TGAACGGATC GGCACTGCGT
     2401 GCGCCAATTC TGCAGACAAA TGGCAGTATT CATCCACAAT TTTAAAAGAA AAGGGGGGAT
     2461 TGGGGGGTAC AGTGCAGGGG AAAGAATAGT AGACATAATA GCAACAGACA TACAAACTAA
     2521 AGAATTACAA AAACAAATTA CAAAAATTCA AAATTTTCGG GTTTATTACA GGGACAGCAG
     2581 AGATCCAGTT TGGTTAATTA AGGTACCGGG CAGAGAGGGC CTATTTCCCA TGATTCCTTC
     2641 ATATTTGCAT ATACGATACA AGGCTGTTAG AGAGATAATT AGAATTAATT TGACTGTAAA
     2701 CACAAAGATA TTAGTACAAA ATACGTGACG TAGAAAGTAA TAATTTCTTG GGTAGTTTGC
     2761 AGTTTTAAAA TTATGTTTTA AAATGGACTA TCATATGCTT ACCGTAACTT GAAAGTATTT
     2821 CGATTTCTTG GCTTTATATA TCTTGTGGAA AGGACGAAAC ACCGGAGACG CTTTTTTCGT
     2881 CTCAGTTTCA GAGCTAAGCA CAAGAGTGCA TAGCAAGTTG AAATAAGGCT AGTCCGTTTA
     2941 CAACTTGAAA AAGTGGCACC CGAGTCGGGT GCTTTTTTGA AAGCTCCACA GTGCAGGGGA
     3001 AAGAATAGTA GAGACCCAAT GGAAAAAAGC ACCGACTCGG TGCCACTTTG CTGTTTCCAG
     3061 CAAAGTTGAT AACGGACTAG CCTTATTTAA ACTTGCTATG CTGTTTCCAG CATAGCTCTT
     3121 AAACCCGATT ACCCTACACA TCTGCGGGAA AGAGTGGTCT CATACAGAAC TTATAAGATT
     3181 CCCAAATCCA AAGACATTTC ACGTTTATGG TGATTTCCCA GAACACATAG CGACATGCAA
     3241 ATATTGCAGG GCGCCACTCC CCTGTCCCTC ACAGCCATCT TCCTGCCAGG GCGCACGCGC
     3301 GCTGGGTGTT CCCGCCTAGT GACACTGGGC CCGCGATTCC TTGGAGCGGG TTGATGACGT
     3361 CAGCGTTCGA ACACGGCTCC GGTGCCCGTC AGTGGGCAGA GCGCACATCG CCCACAGTCC
     3421 CCGAGAAGTT GGGGGGAGGG GTCGGCAATT GATCCGGTGC CTAGAGAAGG TGGCGCGGGG
     3481 TAAACTGGGA AAGTGATGTC GTGTACTGGC TCCGCCTTTT TCCCGAGGGT GGGGGAGAAC
     3541 CGTATATAAG TGCAGTAGTC GCCGTGAACG TTCTTTTTCG CAACGGGTTT GCCGCCAGAA
     3601 CACAGGTAAG TGCCGTGTGT GGTTCCCGCG GGCCTGGCCT CTTTACGGGT TATGGCCCTT
     3661 GCGTGCCTTG AATTACTTCC ACCTGGCTGC AGTACGTGAT TCTTGATCCC GAGCTTCGGG
     3721 TTGGAAGTGG GTGGGAGAGT TCGAGGCCTT GCGCTTAAGG AGCCCCTTCG CCTCGTGCTT
     3781 GAGTTGAGGC CTGGCCTGGG CGCTGGGGCC GCCGCGTGCG AATCTGGTGG CACCTTCGCG
     3841 CCTGTCTCGC TGCTTTCGAT AAGTCTCTAG CCATTTAAAA TTTTTGATGA CCTGCTGCGA
     3901 CGCTTTTTTT CTGGCAAGAT AGTCTTGTAA ATGCGGGCCA AGATCTGCAC ACTGGTATTT
     3961 CGGTTTTTGG GGCCGCGGGC GGCGACGGGG CCCGTGCGTC CCAGCGCACA TGTTCGGCGA
     4021 GGCGGGGCCT GCGAGCGCGG CCACCGAGAA TCGGACGGGG GTAGTCTCAA GCTGGCCGGC
     4081 CTGCTCTGGT GCCTGGCCTC GCGCCGCCGT GTATCGCCCC GCCCTGGGCG GCAAGGCTGG
     4141 CCCGGTCGGC ACCAGTTGCG TGAGCGGAAA GATGGCCGCT TCCCGGCCCT GCTGCAGGGA
     4201 GCTCAAAATG GAGGACGCGG CGCTCGGGAG AGCGGGCGGG TGAGTCACCC ACACAAAGGA
     4261 AAAGGGCCTT TCCGTCCTCA GCCGTCGCTT CATGTGACTC CACGGAGTAC CGGGCGCCGT
     4321 CCAGGCACCT CGATTAGTTC TCGAGCTTTT GGAGTACGTC GTCTTTAGGT TGGGGGGAGG
     4381 GGTTTTATGC GATGGAGTTT CCCCACACTG AGTGGGTGGA GACTGAAGTT AGGCCAGCTT
     4441 GGCACTTGAT GTAATTCTCC TTGGAATTTG CCCTTTTTGA GTTTGGATCT TGGTTCATTC
     4501 TCAAGCCTCA GACAGTGGTT CAAAGTTTTT TTCTTCCATT TCAGGTGTCG TGAAGGAGCC
     4561 ACCATGGTGA GCAAGGGCGA GGAGCTGTTC ACCGGGGTGG TGCCCATCCT GGTCGAGCTG
     4621 GACGGCGACG TAAACGGCCA CAAGTTCAGC GTGTCCGGCG AGGGCGAGGG CGATGCCACC
     4681 TACGGCAAGC TGACCCTGAA GTTCATCTGC ACCACCGGCA AGCTGCCCGT GCCCTGGCCC
     4741 ACCCTCGTGA CCACCCTGAC CTACGGCGTG CAGTGCTTCA GCCGCTACCC CGACCACATG
     4801 AAGCAGCACG ACTTCTTCAA GTCCGCCATG CCCGAAGGCT ACGTCCAGGA GCGCACCATC
     4861 TTCTTCAAGG ACGACGGCAA CTACAAGACC CGCGCCGAGG TGAAGTTCGA GGGCGACACC
     4921 CTGGTGAACC GCATCGAGCT GAAGGGCATC GACTTCAAGG AGGACGGCAA CATCCTGGGG
     4981 CACAAGCTGG AGTACAACTA CAACAGCCAC AACGTCTATA TCATGGCCGA CAAGCAGAAG
     5041 AACGGCATCA AGGTGAACTT CAAGATCCGC CACAACATCG AGGACGGCAG CGTGCAGCTC
     5101 GCCGACCACT ACCAGCAGAA CACCCCCATC GGCGACGGCC CCGTGCTGCT GCCCGACAAC
     5161 CACTACCTGA GCACCCAGTC CGCCCTGAGC AAAGACCCCA ACGAGAAGCG CGATCACATG
     5221 GTCCTGCTGG AGTTCGTGAC CGCCGCCGGG ATCACTCTCG GCATGGACGA GCTGTACAAG
     5281 GGAAGCGCAA CAAACTTCTC TCTGCTGAAA CAAGCCGGAG ATGTCGAAGA GAATCCTGGA
     5341 CCGACCGAGT ACAAGCCCAC GGTGCGCCTC GCCACCCGCG ACGACGTCCC CAGGGCCGTA
     5401 CGCACCCTCG CCGCCGCGTT CGCCGACTAC CCCGCCACGC GCCACACCGT CGATCCGGAC
     5461 CGCCACATCG AGCGGGTCAC CGAGCTGCAA GAACTCTTCC TCACGCGCGT CGGGCTCGAC
     5521 ATCGGCAAGG TGTGGGTCGC GGACGACGGC GCCGCCGTGG CGGTCTGGAC CACGCCGGAG
     5581 AGCGTCGAAG CGGGGGCGGT GTTCGCCGAG ATCGGCCCGC GCATGGCCGA GTTGAGCGGT
     5641 TCCCGGCTGG CAGATGTGTA GGGTAATCGG GGGTTTTAAT TCAGGTCCCG GATCCGGTGG
     5701 TGGTGCAAAT CAAAGAACTG CTCCTCAGTG GATGTTGCCT TTACTTCTAG CGCAGCAACA
     5761 GATGGAAGGC CTCCTGGCGC CGCACCGGCC CAAGGAGCCC GCGTGGTTCC TGGCCACCGT
     5821 CGGAGTCTCG CCCGACCACC AGGGCAAGGG TCTGGGCAGC GCCGTCGTGC TCCCCGGAGT
     5881 GGAGGCGGCC GAGCGCGCCG GGGTGCCCGC CTTCCTGGAG ACCTCCGCGC CCCGCAACCT
     5941 CCCCTTCTAC GAGCGGCTCG GCTTCACCGT CACCGCCGAC GTCGAGGTGC CCGAAGGACC
     6001 GCGCACCTGG TGCATGACCC GCAAGCCCGG TGCCGGATCC TGATAAATTC GAAAATCAAC
     6061 CTCTGGATTA CAAAATTTGT GAAAGATTGA CTGGTATTCT TAACTATGTT GCTCCTTTTA
     6121 CGCTATGTGG ATACGCTGCT TTAATGCCTT TGTATCATGC TATTGCTTCC CGTATGGCTT
     6181 TCATTTTCTC CTCCTTGTAT AAATCCTGGT TGCTGTCTCT TTATGAGGAG TTGTGGCCCG
     6241 TTGTCAGGCA ACGTGGCGTG GTGTGCACTG TGTTTGCTGA CGCAACCCCC ACTGGTTGGG
     6301 GCATTGCCAC CACCTGTCAG CTCCTTTCCG GGACTTTCGC TTTCCCCCTC CCTATTGCCA
     6361 CGGCGGAACT CATCGCCGCC TGCCTTGCCC GCTGCTGGAC AGGGGCTCGG CTGTTGGGCA
     6421 CTGACAATTC CGTGGTGTTG TCGGGGAAAT CATCGTCCTT TCCTTGGCTG CTCGCCTGTG
     6481 TTGCCACCTG GATTCTGCGC GGGACGTCCT TCTGCTACGT CCCTTCGGCC CTCAATCCAG
     6541 CGGACCTTCC TTCCCGCGGC CTGCTGCCGG CTCTGCGGCC TCTTCCGCGT CCTCGCCTTC
     6601 GCCCTCAGAC GAGTCGGATC TCCCTTTGGG CCGCCTCCCC GCGTCGACTT TAAGACCAAT
     6661 GACTTACAAG GCAGCTGTAG ATCTTAGCCA CTTTTTAAAA GAAAAGGGGG GACTGGAAGG
     6721 GCTAATTCAC TCCCAACGAA GATAAGATCT GCTTTTTGCT TGTACTGGGT CTCTCTGGTT
     6781 AGACCAGATC TGAGCCTGGG AGCTCTCTGG CTAACTAGGG AACCCACTGC TTAAGCCTCA
     6841 ATAAAGCTTG CCTTGAGTGC TTCAAGTAGT GTGTGCCCGT CTGTTGTGTG ACTCTGGTAA
     6901 CTAGAGATCC CTCAGACCCT TTTAGTCAGT GTGGAAAATC TCTAGCAGGG CCCGTTTAAA
     6961 CCCGCTGATC AGCCTCGACT GTGCCTTCTA GTTGCCAGCC ATCTGTTGTT TGCCCCTCCC
     7021 CCGTGCCTTC CTTGACCCTG GAAGGTGCCA CTCCCACTGT CCTTTCCTAA TAAAATGAGG
     7081 AAATTGCATC GCATTGTCTG AGTAGGTGTC ATTCTATTCT GGGGGGTGGG GTGGGGCAGG
     7141 ACAGCAAGGG GGAGGATTGG GAAGATAATA GCAGGCATGC TGGGGATGCG GTGGGCTCTA
     7201 TGGCTTCTGA GGCGGAAAGA ACCAGCTGGG GCTCTAGGGG GTATCCCCNN NNNNNNNNNN
     7261 NNNNNNNNNN NNNNNNNNNN NNNNNNNNNN NNNNNNNNNN NNNNNNNNNN NNNNNNNNNN
     7321 NNNNNNNNNN NNNNNNNNNN NNNNNNNNNN NNNNNNNNNN NNNNNNNNNN NNCNNNNNNN
     7381 NNNNNNNNNN NNNNNNNNNN NNNNNNNNNN NNNNNNNNNN NNNNNNNNNN NNNNNNNNNN
     7441 NNNNNNNNNN NNNNNNNNNN NNNNANNNNN NNNNNNNNNN NNNNNNNNNN NNNNNNNNNN
     7501 NNNNNNNNNN NNNNCCTTTG ACGTTGGAGT CCACGTTCTT TAATAGTGGA CTCTTGTTCC
     7561 AAACTGGAAC AACACTCAAC CCTATCTCGG TCTATTCTTT TGATTTATAA GGGATTTTGC
     7621 CGATTTCGGC CTATTGGTTA AAAAATGAGC TGATTTAACA AAAATTTAAC GCGAATTAAT
     7681 TCTGTGGAAT GTGTGTCAGT TAGGGTGTGG AAAGTCCCCA GGCTCCCCAG CAGGCAGAAG
     7741 TATGCAAAGC ATGCATCTCA ATTAGTCAGC AACCAGGTGT GGAAAGTCCC CAGGCTCCCC
     7801 AGCAGGCAGA AGTATGCAAA GCATGCATCT CAATTAGTCA GCAACCATAG TCCCGCCCCT
     7861 AACTCCGCCC ATCCCGCCCC TAACTCCGCC CAGTTCCGCC CATTCTCCGC CCCATGGCTG
     7921 ACTAATTTTT TTTATTTATG CAGAGGCCGA GGCCGCCTCT GCCTCTGAGC TATTCCAGAA
     7981 GTAGTGAGGA GGCTTTTTTG GAGGCCTAGG CTTTTGCAAA AAGCTCCCGG GAGCTTGTAT
     8041 ATCCATTTTC GGATCTGATC AGCACGTGTT GACAATTAAT CATCGGCATA GTATATCGGC
     8101 ATAGTATAAT ACGACAAGGT GAGGAACTAA ACCATGGCCA AGTTGACCAG TGCCGTTCCG
     8161 GTGCTCACCG CGCGCGACGT CGCCGGAGCG GTCGAGTTCT GGACCGACCG GCTCGGGTTC
     8221 TCCCGGGACT TCGTGGAGGA CGACTTCGCC GGTGTGGTCC GGGACGACGT GACCCTGTTC
     8281 ATCAGCGCGG TCCAGGACCA GGTGGTGCCG GACAACACCC TGGCCTGGGT GTGGGTGCGC
     8341 GGCCTGGACG AGCTGTACGC CGAGTGGTCG GAGGTCGTGT CCACGAACTT CCGGGACGCC
     8401 TCCGGGCCGG CCATGACCGA GATCGGCGAG CAGCCGTGGG GGCGGGAGTT CGCCCTGCGC
     8461 GACCCGGCCG GCAACTGCGT GCACTTCGTG GCCGAGGAGC AGGACTGACA CGTGCTACGA
     8521 GATTTCGATT CCACCGCCGC CTTCTATGAA AGGTTGGGCT TCGGAATCGT TTTCCGGGAC
     8581 GCCGGCTGGA TGATCCTCCA GCGCGGGGAT CTCATGCTGG AGTTCTTCGC CCACCCCAAC
     8641 TTGTTTATTG CAGCTTATAA TGGTTACAAA TAAAGCAATA GCATCACAAA TTTCACAAAT
     8701 AAAGCATTTT TTTCACTGCA TTCTAGTTGT GGTTTGTCCA AACTCATCAA TGTATCTTAT
     8761 CATGTCTGTA TACCGTCGAC CTCTAGCTAG AGCTTGGCGT AATCATGGTC ATAGCTGTTT
     8821 CCTGTGTGAA ATTGTTATCC GCTCACAATT CCACACAACA TACGAGCCGG AAGCATAAAG
     8881 TGTAAAGCCT GGGGTGCCTA ATGAGTGAGC TAACTCACAT TAATTGCGTT GCGCTCACTG
     8941 CCCGCTTTCC AGTCGGGAAA CCTGTCGTGC CAGCTGCATT AATGAATCGG CCAACGCGCG
     9001 GGGAGAGGCG GTTTGCGTAT TGGGCGCTCT TCCGCTTCCT CGCTCACTGA CTCGCTGCGC
     9061 TCGGTCGTTC GGCTGCGGCG AGCGGTATCA GCTCACTCAA AGGCGGTAAT ACGGTTATCC
     9121 ACAGAATCAG GGGATAACGC AGGAAAGAAC ATGTGAGCAA AAGGCCAGCA AAAGGCCAGG
     9181 AACCGTAAAA AGGCCGCGTT GCTGGCGTTT TTCCATAGGC TCCGCCCCCC TGACGAGCAT
     9241 CACAAAAATC GACGCTCAAG TCAGAGGTGG CGAAACCCGA CAGGACTATA AAGATACCAG
     9301 GCGTTTCCCC CTGGAAGCTC CCTCGTGCGC TCTCCTGTTC CGACCCTGCC GCTTACCGGA
     9361 TACCTGTCCG CCTTTCTCCC TTCGGGAAGC GTGGCGCTTT CTCATAGCTC ACGCTGTAGG
     9421 TATCTCAGTT CGGTGTAGGT CGTTCGCTCC AAGCTGGGCT GTGTGCACGA ACCCCCCGTT
     9481 CAGCCCGACC GCTGCGCCTT ATCCGGTAAC TATCGTCTTG AGTCCAACCC GGTAAGACAC
     9541 GACTTATCGC CACTGGCAGC AGCCACTGGT AACAGGATTA GCAGAGCGAG GTATGTAGGC
     9601 GGTGCTACAG AGTTCTTGAA GTGGTGGCCT AACTACGGCT ACACTAGAAG AACAGTATTT
     9661 GGTATCTGCG CTCTGCTGAA GCCAGTTACC TTCGGAAAAA GAGTTGGTAG CTCTTGATCC
     9721 GGCAAACAAA CCACCGCTGG TAGCGGTGGT TTTTTTGTTT GCAAGCAGCA GATTACGCGC
     9781 AGAAAAAAAG GATCTCAAGA AGATCCTTTG ATCTTTTCTA CGGGGTCTGA CGCTCAGTGG
     9841 AACGAAAACT CACGTTAAGG GATTTTGGTC ATGAGATTAT CAAAAAGGAT CTTCACCTAG
     9901 ATCCTTTTAA ATTAAAAATG AAGTTTTAAA TCAATCTAAA GTATATATGA GTAAACTTGG
     9961 TCTGACAGTT ACCAATGCTT AATCAGTGAG GCACCTATCT CAGCGATCTG TCTATTTCGT
    10021 TCATCCATAG TTGCCTGACT CCCCGTCGTG TAGATAACTA CGATACGGGA GGGCTTACCA
    10081 TCTGGCCCCA GTGCTGCAAT GATACCGCGA GACCCACGCT CACCGGCTCC AGATTTATCA
    10141 GCAATAAACC AGCCAGCCGG AAGGGCCGAG CGCAGAAGTG GTCCTGCAAC TTTATCCGCC
    10201 TCCATCCAGT CTATTAATTG TTGCCGGGAA GCTAGAGTAA GTAGTTCGCC AGTTAATAGT
    10261 TTGCGCAACG TTGTTGCCAT TGCTACAGGC ATCGTGGTGT CACGCTCGTC GTTTGGTATG
    10321 GCTTCATTCA GCTCCGGTTC CCAACGATCA AGGCGAGTTA CATGATCCCC CATGTTGTGC
    10381 AAAAAAGCGG TTAGCTCCTT CGGTCCTCCG ATCGTTGTCA GAAGTAAGTT GGCCGCAGTG
    10441 TTATCACTCA TGGTTATGGC AGCACTGCAT AATTCTCTTA CTGTCATGCC ATCCGTAAGA
    10501 TGCTTTTCTG TGACTGGTGA GTACTCAACC AAGTCATTCT GAGAATAGTG TATGCGGCGA
    10561 CCGAGTTGCT CTTGCCCGGC GTCAATACGG GATAATACCG CGCCACATAG CAGAACTTTA
    10621 AAAGTGCTCA TCATTGGAAA ACGTTCTTCG GGGCGAAAAC TCTCAAGGAT CTTACCGCTG
    10681 TTGAGATCCA GTTCGATGTA ACCCACTCGT GCACCCAACT GATCTTCAGC ATCTTTTACT
    10741 TTCACCAGCG TTTCTGGGTG AGCAAAAACA GGAAGGCAAA ATGCCGCAAA AAAGGGAATA
    10801 AGGGCGACAC GGAAATGTTG AATACTCATA CTCTTCCTTT TTCAATATTA TTGAAGCATT
    10861 TATCAGGGTT ATTGTCTCAT GAGCGGATAC ATATTTGAAT GTATTTAGAA AAATAAACAA
    10921 ATAGGGGTTC CGCGCACATT TCCCCGAAAA GTGCCACCTG AC
//
