# Supplementary material for: Activity-based selection for enhanced base editor mutational scanning
Source: bioRxiv preprint, doi:10.1101/2024.11.12.622254, version 1 (2024-11-14)
Supplement: Supplementary Materials [file 622254_file02.zip › Supplementary Materials/Plasmids/pRDB_270.gb]

LOCUS       pRDB_270       14393 bp DNA     circular SYN 16-JAN-2024
DEFINITION  synthetic circular DNA
ACCESSION   .
VERSION     .
KEYWORDS    .
SOURCE      synthetic DNA construct
  ORGANISM  synthetic DNA construct
REFERENCE   1  (bases 1 to 14393)
  AUTHORS   Broad Institute
  TITLE     Direct Submission
  JOURNAL   Exported Nov 12, 2024 from SnapGene 7.2.1
            https://www.snapgene.com
FEATURES             Location/Qualifiers
     source          1..14393
                     /mol_type="other DNA"
                     /organism="synthetic DNA construct"
     misc_feature    1..4
                     /label=GG_6F
     misc_feature    8..596
                     /label=WPRE
                     /note="woodchuck hepatitis virus posttranscriptional
                     regulatory element"
     misc_feature    546
                     /label=Silent
     LTR             668..901
                     /label=3' LTR (Delta-U3)
                     /note="self-inactivating 3' long terminal repeat (LTR) from
                     HIV-1"
     misc_feature    697
                     /label=Silent
     polyA_signal    933..1157
                     /label=bGH poly(A) signal
                     /note="bovine growth hormone polyadenylation signal"
     misc_feature    1120
                     /label=Silent
     rep_origin      1203..1631
                     /direction=RIGHT
                     /label=f1 ori
                     /note="f1 bacteriophage origin of replication; arrow
                     indicates direction of (+) strand synthesis"
     promoter        1645..1974
                     /label=SV40 promoter
                     /note="SV40 enhancer and early promoter"
     rep_origin      1825..1960
                     /label=SV40 ori
                     /note="SV40 origin of replication"
     promoter        2022..2069
                     /label=EM7 promoter
                     /note="synthetic bacterial promoter "
     CDS             2088..2462
                     /codon_start=1
                     /label=BleomycinR
                     /note="BleomycinR"
                     /translation="MAKLTSAVPVLTARDVAGAVEFWTDRLGFSRDFVEDDFAGVVRDD
                     VTLFISAVQDQVVPDNTLAWVWVRGLDELYAEWSEVVSTNFRDASGPAMTEIGEQPWGR
                     EFALRDPAGNCVHFVAEEQD"
     polyA_signal    2592..2713
                     /label=SV40 poly(A) signal
                     /note="SV40 polyadenylation signal"
     rep_origin      complement(3164..3752)
                     /direction=LEFT
                     /label=ori
                     /note="high-copy-number ColE1/pMB1/pBR322/pUC origin of 
                     replication"
     CDS             complement(join(3923..4714,4715..4783))
                     /codon_start=1
                     /gene="bla"
                     /product="beta-lactamase"
                     /label=AmpR
                     /note="confers resistance to ampicillin, carbenicillin, and
                     related antibiotics"
                     /translation="MSIQHFRVALIPFFAAFCLPVFAHPETLVKVKDAEDQLGARVGYI
                     ELDLNSGKILESFRPEERFPMMSTFKVLLCGAVLSRIDAGQEQLGRRIHYSQNDLVEYS
                     PVTEKHLTDGMTVRELCSAAITMSDNTAANLLLTTIGGPKELTAFLHNMGDHVTRLDRW
                     EPELNEAIPNDERDTTMPVAMATTLRKLLTGELLTLASRQQLIDWMEADKVAGPLLRSA
                     LPAGWFIADKSGAGERGSRGIIAALGPDGKPSRIVVIYTTGSQATMDERNRQIAEIGAS
                     LIKHW"
     promoter        complement(4784..4888)
                     /gene="bla"
                     /label=AmpR promoter
     enhancer        5154..5533
                     /label=CMV enhancer
                     /note="human cytomegalovirus immediate early enhancer"
     promoter        5535..5733
                     /label=CMV promoter
                     /note="human cytomegalovirus (CMV) immediate early
                     promoter"
     LTR             5751..5931
                     /label=5' LTR (truncated)
                     /note="truncated 5' long terminal repeat (LTR) from HIV-1"
     misc_feature    5978..6103
                     /label=HIV-1 Psi
                     /note="packaging signal of human immunodeficiency virus
                     type 1"
     misc_feature    6596..6829
                     /label=RRE
                     /note="The Rev response element (RRE) of HIV-1 allows for 
                     Rev-dependent mRNA export from the nucleus to the 
                     cytoplasm."
     misc_feature    7356..7473
                     /label=CPPT
                     /note="CPPT"
     misc_feature    7527..7530
                     /label=GG-0F
     misc_feature    7531..7551
                     /label=Filler
     misc_feature    7552..7555
                     /label=GG-1F
     promoter        7556..8734
                     /label=EF1a_v1
                     /note="strong constitutive promoter for human elongation 
                     factor EF-1-alpha"
     misc_feature    8735..8738
                     /label=GG-2F
     CDS             8745..8747
                     /label=Start
     CDS             8748..8801
                     /codon_start=1
                     /label=BPNLS_v1.1
                     /note="ApEinfo_revcolor: #b1ff67"
                     /translation="KRTADGSEFESPKKKRKV"
     CDS             8805..9302
                     /codon_start=1
                     /label=TadA-CDd_v1.1
                     /translation="SEVEFSHEYWMRHALTLAKRARDERKAPVGAVLVLNNRVIGEGWN
                     RAIGLHDPTAHAEIIALRQGGLVMQNYRLIDATLYVTFEPCVMCAGAMINSRIGRVVFG
                     VRNSKRGAAGSLMNVLNYPGMNHRVEITEGILADECAALLCDFYRMPRQVFNAQKKAQS
                     SIN"
     CDS             9303..9392
                     /codon_start=1
                     /label=Linker_v1.2
                     /translation="SGGSSGGSSGSETPGTSESATPESSGGSSG"
     CDS             join(9393,9394..9398)
                     /codon_start=1
                     /label=GS
                     /translation="GS"
     misc_feature    9393
                     /label=GG-3R
     misc_feature    9394..9398
                     /label=GG-3F
     CDS             9399..13499
                     /codon_start=1
                     /product="Cas9 (Csn1) endonuclease from the Streptococcus
                     pyogenes Type II CRISPR/Cas system"
                     /label=nCas9-SpG (D10A)_v1.1 [Sp]
                     /note="generates RNA-guided double strand breaks in DNA"
                     /translation="DKKYSIGLAIGTNSVGWAVITDEYKVPSKKFKVLGNTDRHSIKKN
                     LIGALLFDSGETAEATRLKRTARRRYTRRKNRICYLQEIFSNEMAKVDDSFFHRLEESF
                     LVEEDKKHERHPIFGNIVDEVAYHEKYPTIYHLRKKLVDSTDKADLRLIYLALAHMIKF
                     RGHFLIEGDLNPDNSDVDKLFIQLVQTYNQLFEENPINASGVDAKAILSARLSKSRRLE
                     NLIAQLPGEKKNGLFGNLIALSLGLTPNFKSNFDLAEDAKLQLSKDTYDDDLDNLLAQI
                     GDQYADLFLAAKNLSDAILLSDILRVNTEITKAPLSASMIKRYDEHHQDLTLLKALVRQ
                     QLPEKYKEIFFDQSKNGYAGYIDGGASQEEFYKFIKPILEKMDGTEELLVKLNREDLLR
                     KQRTFDNGSIPHQIHLGELHAILRRQEDFYPFLKDNREKIEKILTFRIPYYVGPLARGN
                     SRFAWMTRKSEETITPWNFEEVVDKGASAQSFIERMTNFDKNLPNEKVLPKHSLLYEYF
                     TVYNELTKVKYVTEGMRKPAFLSGEQKKAIVDLLFKTNRKVTVKQLKEDYFKKIECFDS
                     VEISGVEDRFNASLGTYHDLLKIIKDKDFLDNEENEDILEDIVLTLTLFEDREMIEERL
                     KTYAHLFDDKVMKQLKRRRYTGWGRLSRKLINGIRDKQSGKTILDFLKSDGFANRNFMQ
                     LIHDDSLTFKEDIQKAQVSGQGDSLHEHIANLAGSPAIKKGILQTVKVVDELVKVMGRH
                     KPENIVIEMARENQTTQKGQKNSRERMKRIEEGIKELGSQILKEHPVENTQLQNEKLYL
                     YYLQNGRDMYVDQELDINRLSDYDVDHIVPQSFLKDDSIDNKVLTRSDKNRGKSDNVPS
                     EEVVKKMKNYWRQLLNAKLITQRKFDNLTKAERGGLSELDKAGFIKRQLVETRQITKHV
                     AQILDSRMNTKYDENDKLIREVKVITLKSKLVSDFRKDFQFYKVREINNYHHAHDAYLN
                     AVVGTALIKKYPKLESEFVYGDYKVYDVRKMIAKSEQEIGKATAKYFFYSNIMNFFKTE
                     ITLANGEIRKRPLIETNGETGEIVWDKGRDFATVRKVLSMPQVNIVKKTEVQTGGFSKE
                     SILPKRNSDKLIARKKDWDPKKYGGFLWPTVAYSVLVVAKVEKGKSKKLKSVKELLGIT
                     IMERSSFEKNPIDFLEAKGYKEVKKDLIIKLPKYSLFELENGRKRMLASAKQLQKGNEL
                     ALPSKYVNFLYLASHYEKLKGSPEDNEQKQLFVEQHKHYLDEIIEQISEFSKRVILADA
                     NLDKVLSAYNKHRDKPIREQAENIIHLFTLTNLGAPAAFKYFDTTIDRKQYRSTKEVLD
                     ATLIHQSITGLYETRIDLSQLGGD"
     misc_difference 9423..9425
                     /label=D10A
     misc_difference 12798..12800
                     /label=D1135L
     misc_difference 12801..12803
                     /label=S1136W
     misc_difference 13047..13049
                     /label=G1218K
     misc_difference 13050..13052
                     /label=E1219Q
     misc_difference 13398..13400
                     /label=R1335Q
     misc_difference 13404..13406
                     /label=T1337R
     CDS             join(13500..13501,13502..13505)
                     /codon_start=1
                     /label=GS
                     /translation="GS"
     misc_feature    13500..13501
                     /label=GG-4R
     misc_feature    13502..13505
                     /label=GG-4F
     CDS             13530..13778
                     /codon_start=1
                     /label=UGI_v1.1
                     /translation="TNLSDIIEKETGKQLVIQESILMLPEEVEEVIGNKPESDILVHTA
                     YDESTDENVMLLTSDAPEYKPWALVIQDSNGENKIKML"
     CDS             13791..13838
                     /codon_start=1
                     /product="bipartite nuclear localization signal from 
                     nucleoplasmin"
                     /label=NpNLS_v1.1
                     /translation="KRPAATKKAGQAKKKK"
     CDS             13845..13925
                     /codon_start=1
                     /product="three tandem HA epitope tags"
                     /label=3xHA_v1.1
                     /translation="YPYDVPDYAYPYDVPDYAYPYDVPDYA"
     CDS             join(13926..13927,13928..13931)
                     /codon_start=1
                     /label=GS
                     /translation="GS"
     misc_feature    13926..13927
                     /label=GG-5R
     misc_feature    13928..13931
                     /label=GG-5F
     CDS             13932..13985
                     /codon_start=1
                     /product="2A peptide from Thosea asigna virus capsid
                     protein"
                     /label=T2A_v1.1
                     /note="Eukaryotic ribosomes fail to insert a peptide bond 
                     between the Gly and Pro residues, yielding separate 
                     polypeptides."
                     /translation="EGRGSLLTCGDVEENPGP"
     CDS             13995..14387
                     /codon_start=1
                     /gene="Aspergillus terreus BSD"
                     /product="blasticidin S deaminase"
                     /label=BlastR_v1.1
                     /note="confers resistance to blasticidin"
                     /translation="AKPLSQEESTLIERATATINSIPISEDYSVASAALSSDGRIFTGV
                     NVYHFTGGPCAELVVLGTAAAAAAGNLTCIVAIGNENRGILSPCGRCRQVLLDLHPGIK
                     AIVKDSDGQPTAVGIRELLPSGYVWEG"
     CDS             14388..14390
                     /label=Stop
ORIGIN
        1 attcgaaaat caacctctgg attacaaaat ttgtgaaaga ttgactggta ttcttaacta
       61 tgttgctcct tttacgctat gtggatacgc tgctttaatg cctttgtatc atgctattgc
      121 ttcccgtatg gctttcattt tctcctcctt gtataaatcc tggttgctgt ctctttatga
      181 ggagttgtgg cccgttgtca ggcaacgtgg cgtggtgtgc actgtgtttg ctgacgcaac
      241 ccccactggt tggggcattg ccaccacctg tcagctcctt tccgggactt tcgctttccc
      301 cctccctatt gccacggcgg aactcatcgc cgcctgcctt gcccgctgct ggacaggggc
      361 tcggctgttg ggcactgaca attccgtggt gttgtcgggg aaatcatcgt cctttccttg
      421 gctgctcgcc tgtgttgcca cctggattct gcgcgggacg tccttctgct acgtcccttc
      481 ggccctcaat ccagcggacc ttccttcccg cggcctgctg ccggctctgc ggcctcttcc
      541 gcgtcctcgc cttcgccctc agacgagtcg gatctccctt tgggccgcct ccccgcgtcg
      601 actttaagac caatgactta caaggcagct gtagatctta gccacttttt aaaagaaaag
      661 gggggactgg aagggctaat tcactcccaa cgaagataag atctgctttt tgcttgtact
      721 gggtctctct ggttagacca gatctgagcc tgggagctct ctggctaact agggaaccca
      781 ctgcttaagc ctcaataaag cttgccttga gtgcttcaag tagtgtgtgc ccgtctgttg
      841 tgtgactctg gtaactagag atccctcaga cccttttagt cagtgtggaa aatctctagc
      901 agggcccgtt taaacccgct gatcagcctc gactgtgcct tctagttgcc agccatctgt
      961 tgtttgcccc tcccccgtgc cttccttgac cctggaaggt gccactccca ctgtcctttc
     1021 ctaataaaat gaggaaattg catcgcattg tctgagtagg tgtcattcta ttctgggggg
     1081 tggggtgggg caggacagca agggggagga ttgggaagat aatagcaggc atgctgggga
     1141 tgcggtgggc tctatggctt ctgaggcgga aagaaccagc tggggctcta gggggtatcc
     1201 ccnnnnnnnn nnnnnnnnnn nnnnnnnnnn nnnnnnnnnn nnnnnnnnnn nnnnnnnnnn
     1261 nnnnnnnnnn nnnnnnnnnn nnnnnnnnnn nnnnnnnnnn nnnnnnnnnn nnnnnnnnnn
     1321 nnnnnncnnn nnnnnnnnnn nnnnnnnnnn nnnnnnnnnn nnnnnnnnnn nnnnnnnnnn
     1381 nnnnnnnnnn nnnnnnnnnn nnnnnnnnnn nnnnnnnnan nnnnnnnnnn nnnnnnnnnn
     1441 nnnnnnnnnn nnnnnnnnnn nnnnnnnncc tttgacgttg gagtccacgt tctttaatag
     1501 tggactcttg ttccaaactg gaacaacact caaccctatc tcggtctatt cttttgattt
     1561 ataagggatt ttgccgattt cggcctattg gttaaaaaat gagctgattt aacaaaaatt
     1621 taacgcgaat taattctgtg gaatgtgtgt cagttagggt gtggaaagtc cccaggctcc
     1681 ccagcaggca gaagtatgca aagcatgcat ctcaattagt cagcaaccag gtgtggaaag
     1741 tccccaggct ccccagcagg cagaagtatg caaagcatgc atctcaatta gtcagcaacc
     1801 atagtcccgc ccctaactcc gcccatcccg cccctaactc cgcccagttc cgcccattct
     1861 ccgccccatg gctgactaat tttttttatt tatgcagagg ccgaggccgc ctctgcctct
     1921 gagctattcc agaagtagtg aggaggcttt tttggaggcc taggcttttg caaaaagctc
     1981 ccgggagctt gtatatccat tttcggatct gatcagcacg tgttgacaat taatcatcgg
     2041 catagtatat cggcatagta taatacgaca aggtgaggaa ctaaaccatg gccaagttga
     2101 ccagtgccgt tccggtgctc accgcgcgcg acgtcgccgg agcggtcgag ttctggaccg
     2161 accggctcgg gttctcccgg gacttcgtgg aggacgactt cgccggtgtg gtccgggacg
     2221 acgtgaccct gttcatcagc gcggtccagg accaggtggt gccggacaac accctggcct
     2281 gggtgtgggt gcgcggcctg gacgagctgt acgccgagtg gtcggaggtc gtgtccacga
     2341 acttccggga cgcctccggg ccggccatga ccgagatcgg cgagcagccg tgggggcggg
     2401 agttcgccct gcgcgacccg gccggcaact gcgtgcactt cgtggccgag gagcaggact
     2461 gacacgtgct acgagatttc gattccaccg ccgccttcta tgaaaggttg ggcttcggaa
     2521 tcgttttccg ggacgccggc tggatgatcc tccagcgcgg ggatctcatg ctggagttct
     2581 tcgcccaccc caacttgttt attgcagctt ataatggtta caaataaagc aatagcatca
     2641 caaatttcac aaataaagca tttttttcac tgcattctag ttgtggtttg tccaaactca
     2701 tcaatgtatc ttatcatgtc tgtataccgt cgacctctag ctagagcttg gcgtaatcat
     2761 ggtcatagct gtttcctgtg tgaaattgtt atccgctcac aattccacac aacatacgag
     2821 ccggaagcat aaagtgtaaa gcctggggtg cctaatgagt gagctaactc acattaattg
     2881 cgttgcgctc actgcccgct ttccagtcgg gaaacctgtc gtgccagctg cattaatgaa
     2941 tcggccaacg cgcggggaga ggcggtttgc gtattgggcg ctcttccgct tcctcgctca
     3001 ctgactcgct gcgctcggtc gttcggctgc ggcgagcggt atcagctcac tcaaaggcgg
     3061 taatacggtt atccacagaa tcaggggata acgcaggaaa gaacatgtga gcaaaaggcc
     3121 agcaaaaggc caggaaccgt aaaaaggccg cgttgctggc gtttttccat aggctccgcc
     3181 cccctgacga gcatcacaaa aatcgacgct caagtcagag gtggcgaaac ccgacaggac
     3241 tataaagata ccaggcgttt ccccctggaa gctccctcgt gcgctctcct gttccgaccc
     3301 tgccgcttac cggatacctg tccgcctttc tcccttcggg aagcgtggcg ctttctcata
     3361 gctcacgctg taggtatctc agttcggtgt aggtcgttcg ctccaagctg ggctgtgtgc
     3421 acgaaccccc cgttcagccc gaccgctgcg ccttatccgg taactatcgt cttgagtcca
     3481 acccggtaag acacgactta tcgccactgg cagcagccac tggtaacagg attagcagag
     3541 cgaggtatgt aggcggtgct acagagttct tgaagtggtg gcctaactac ggctacacta
     3601 gaagaacagt atttggtatc tgcgctctgc tgaagccagt taccttcgga aaaagagttg
     3661 gtagctcttg atccggcaaa caaaccaccg ctggtagcgg tggttttttt gtttgcaagc
     3721 agcagattac gcgcagaaaa aaaggatctc aagaagatcc tttgatcttt tctacggggt
     3781 ctgacgctca gtggaacgaa aactcacgtt aagggatttt ggtcatgaga ttatcaaaaa
     3841 ggatcttcac ctagatcctt ttaaattaaa aatgaagttt taaatcaatc taaagtatat
     3901 atgagtaaac ttggtctgac agttaccaat gcttaatcag tgaggcacct atctcagcga
     3961 tctgtctatt tcgttcatcc atagttgcct gactccccgt cgtgtagata actacgatac
     4021 gggagggctt accatctggc cccagtgctg caatgatacc gcgagaccca cgctcaccgg
     4081 ctccagattt atcagcaata aaccagccag ccggaagggc cgagcgcaga agtggtcctg
     4141 caactttatc cgcctccatc cagtctatta attgttgccg ggaagctaga gtaagtagtt
     4201 cgccagttaa tagtttgcgc aacgttgttg ccattgctac aggcatcgtg gtgtcacgct
     4261 cgtcgtttgg tatggcttca ttcagctccg gttcccaacg atcaaggcga gttacatgat
     4321 cccccatgtt gtgcaaaaaa gcggttagct ccttcggtcc tccgatcgtt gtcagaagta
     4381 agttggccgc agtgttatca ctcatggtta tggcagcact gcataattct cttactgtca
     4441 tgccatccgt aagatgcttt tctgtgactg gtgagtactc aaccaagtca ttctgagaat
     4501 agtgtatgcg gcgaccgagt tgctcttgcc cggcgtcaat acgggataat accgcgccac
     4561 atagcagaac tttaaaagtg ctcatcattg gaaaacgttc ttcggggcga aaactctcaa
     4621 ggatcttacc gctgttgaga tccagttcga tgtaacccac tcgtgcaccc aactgatctt
     4681 cagcatcttt tactttcacc agcgtttctg ggtgagcaaa aacaggaagg caaaatgccg
     4741 caaaaaaggg aataagggcg acacggaaat gttgaatact catactcttc ctttttcaat
     4801 attattgaag catttatcag ggttattgtc tcatgagcgg atacatattt gaatgtattt
     4861 agaaaaataa acaaataggg gttccgcgca catttccccg aaaagtgcca cctgacgtcg
     4921 acggatcggg agatctcccg atcccctatg gtgcactctc agtacaatct gctctgatgc
     4981 cgcatagtta agccagtatc tgctccctgc ttgtgtgttg gaggtcgctg agtagtgcgc
     5041 gagcaaaatt taagctacaa caaggcaagg cttgaccgac aattgcatga agaatctgct
     5101 tagggttagg cgttttgcgc tgcttcgcga tgtacgggcc agatatacgc gttgacattg
     5161 attattgact agttattaat agtaatcaat tacggggtca ttagttcata gcccatatat
     5221 ggagttccgc gttacataac ttacggtaaa tggcccgcct ggctgaccgc ccaacgaccc
     5281 ccgcccattg acgtcaataa tgacgtatgt tcccatagta acgccaatag ggactttcca
     5341 ttgacgtcaa tgggtggagt atttacggta aactgcccac ttggcagtac atcaagtgta
     5401 tcatatgcca agtacgcccc ctattgacgt caatgacggt aaatggcccg cctggcatta
     5461 tgcccagtac atgaccttat gggactttcc tacttggcag tacatctacg tattagtcat
     5521 cgctattacc atggtgatgc ggttttggca gtacatcaat gggcgtggat agcggtttga
     5581 ctcacgggga tttccaagtc tccaccccat tgacgtcaat gggagtttgt tttggcacca
     5641 aaatcaacgg gactttccaa aatgtcgtaa caactccgcc ccattgacgc aaatgggcgg
     5701 taggcgtgta cggtgggagg tctatataag cagcgcgttt tgcctgtact gggtctctct
     5761 ggttagacca gatctgagcc tgggagctct ctggctaact agggaaccca ctgcttaagc
     5821 ctcaataaag cttgccttga gtgcttcaag tagtgtgtgc ccgtctgttg tgtgactctg
     5881 gtaactagag atccctcaga cccttttagt cagtgtggaa aatctctagc agtggcgccc
     5941 gaacagggac ttgaaagcga aagggaaacc agaggagctc tctcgacgca ggactcggct
     6001 tgctgaagcg cgcacggcaa gaggcgaggg gcggcgactg gtgagtacgc caaaaatttt
     6061 gactagcgga ggctagaagg agagagatgg gtgcgagagc gtcagtatta agcgggggag
     6121 aattagatcg cgatgggaaa aaattcggtt aaggccaggg ggaaagaaaa aatataaatt
     6181 aaaacatata gtatgggcaa gcagggagct agaacgattc gcagttaatc ctggcctgtt
     6241 agaaacatca gaaggctgta gacaaatact gggacagcta caaccatccc ttcagacagg
     6301 atcagaagaa cttagatcat tatataatac agtagcaacc ctctattgtg tgcatcaaag
     6361 gatagagata aaagacacca aggaagcttt agacaagata gaggaagagc aaaacaaaag
     6421 taagaccacc gcacagcaag cggccgctga tcttcagacc tggaggagga gatatgaggg
     6481 acaattggag aagtgaatta tataaatata aagtagtaaa aattgaacca ttaggagtag
     6541 cacccaccaa ggcaaagaga agagtggtgc agagagaaaa aagagcagtg ggaataggag
     6601 ctttgttcct tgggttcttg ggagcagcag gaagcactat gggcgcagcg tcaatgacgc
     6661 tgacggtaca ggccagacaa ttattgtctg gtatagtgca gcagcagaac aatttgctga
     6721 gggctattga ggcgcaacag catctgttgc aactcacagt ctggggcatc aagcagctcc
     6781 aggcaagaat cctggctgtg gaaagatacc taaaggatca acagctcctg gggatttggg
     6841 gttgctctgg aaaactcatt tgcaccactg ctgtgccttg gaatgctagt tggagtaata
     6901 aatctctgga acagatttgg aatcacacga cctggatgga gtgggacaga gaaattaaca
     6961 attacacaag cttaatacac tccttaattg aagaatcgca aaaccagcaa gaaaagaatg
     7021 aacaagaatt attggaatta gataaatggg caagtttgtg gaattggttt aacataacaa
     7081 attggctgtg gtatataaaa ttattcataa tgatagtagg aggcttggta ggtttaagaa
     7141 tagtttttgc tgtactttct atagtgaata gagttaggca gggatattca ccattatcgt
     7201 ttcagaccca cctcccaacc ccgaggggac ccgacaggcc cgaaggaata gaagaagaag
     7261 gtggagagag agacagagac agatccattc gattagtgaa cggatcggca ctgcgtgcgc
     7321 caattctgca gacaaatggc agtattcatc cacaatttta aaagaaaagg ggggattggg
     7381 gggtacagtg caggggaaag aatagtagac ataatagcaa cagacataca aactaaagaa
     7441 ttacaaaaac aaattacaaa aattcaaaat tttcgggttt attacaggga cagcagagat
     7501 ccagtttggt taattaaggt accgggcaga ggtctcgctt ttttcgagac aacacggctc
     7561 cggtgcccgt cagtgggcag agcgcacatc gcccacagtc cccgagaagt tggggggagg
     7621 ggtcggcaat tgatccggtg cctagagaag gtggcgcggg gtaaactggg aaagtgatgt
     7681 cgtgtactgg ctccgccttt ttcccgaggg tgggggagaa ccgtatataa gtgcagtagt
     7741 cgccgtgaac gttctttttc gcaacgggtt tgccgccaga acacaggtaa gtgccgtgtg
     7801 tggttcccgc gggcctggcc tctttacggg ttatggccct tgcgtgcctt gaattacttc
     7861 cacctggctg cagtacgtga ttcttgatcc cgagcttcgg gttggaagtg ggtgggagag
     7921 ttcgaggcct tgcgcttaag gagccccttc gcctcgtgct tgagttgagg cctggcctgg
     7981 gcgctggggc cgccgcgtgc gaatctggtg gcaccttcgc gcctgtctcg ctgctttcga
     8041 taagtctcta gccatttaaa atttttgatg acctgctgcg acgctttttt tctggcaaga
     8101 tagtcttgta aatgcgggcc aagatctgca cactggtatt tcggtttttg gggccgcggg
     8161 cggcgacggg gcccgtgcgt cccagcgcac atgttcggcg aggcggggcc tgcgagcgcg
     8221 gccaccgaga atcggacggg ggtagtctca agctggccgg cctgctctgg tgcctggcct
     8281 cgcgccgccg tgtatcgccc cgccctgggc ggcaaggctg gcccggtcgg caccagttgc
     8341 gtgagcggaa agatggccgc ttcccggccc tgctgcaggg agctcaaaat ggaggacgcg
     8401 gcgctcggga gagcgggcgg gtgagtcacc cacacaaagg aaaagggcct ttccgtcctc
     8461 agccgtcgct tcatgtgact ccacggagta ccgggcgccg tccaggcacc tcgattagtt
     8521 ctcgagcttt tggagtacgt cgtctttagg ttggggggag gggttttatg cgatggagtt
     8581 tccccacact gagtgggtgg agactgaagt taggccagct tggcacttga tgtaattctc
     8641 cttggaattt gccctttttg agtttggatc ttggttcatt ctcaagcctc agacagtggt
     8701 tcaaagtttt tttcttccat ttcaggtgtc gtgaaggagc caccatgaaa cggacagccg
     8761 acggaagcga gttcgagtca ccaaagaaga agcggaaagt cagttctgag gtggagtttt
     8821 cccacgagta ctggatgaga catgccctga ccctggccaa gagggcacgg gatgagagga
     8881 aggcgcctgt gggagccgtg ctggtgctga acaatagagt gatcggcgag ggctggaaca
     8941 gagccatcgg cctgcacgac ccaacagccc atgccgaaat tatagccctg agacagggcg
     9001 gcctggtcat gcagaactac agactgattg acgccaccct gtacgtgaca ttcgagcctt
     9061 gcgtgatgtg cgccggcgcc atgatcaact ctaggatcgg ccgcgtggtg tttggcgtga
     9121 ggaactcaaa aagaggcgcc gcaggctccc tgatgaacgt gctgaactac cccggaatga
     9181 atcaccgcgt cgaaattacc gagggaatcc tggcagatga atgtgccgcc ctgctgtgcg
     9241 atttctatcg gatgcctaga caggtgttca atgctcagaa gaaggcccag agctccatca
     9301 actctggcgg atctagcgga ggatcctctg gcagcgagac accaggaaca agcgagtcag
     9361 caacaccaga gagcagtggc ggcagcagcg gcggcagcga caagaagtac agcatcggcc
     9421 tggccatcgg caccaactct gtgggctggg ccgtgatcac cgacgagtac aaggtgccca
     9481 gcaagaaatt caaggtgctg ggcaacaccg accggcacag catcaagaag aacctgatcg
     9541 gagccctgct gttcgacagc ggcgaaacag ccgaggccac ccggctgaag agaaccgcca
     9601 gaagaagata caccagacgg aagaaccgga tctgctatct gcaagagatc ttcagcaacg
     9661 agatggccaa ggtggacgac agcttcttcc acagactgga agagtccttc ctggtggaag
     9721 aggataagaa gcacgagcgg caccccatct tcggcaacat cgtggacgag gtggcctacc
     9781 acgagaagta ccccaccatc taccacctga gaaagaaact ggtggacagc accgacaagg
     9841 ccgacctgcg gctgatctat ctggccctgg cccacatgat caagttccgg ggccacttcc
     9901 tgatcgaggg cgacctgaac cccgacaaca gcgacgtgga caagctgttc atccagctgg
     9961 tgcagaccta caaccagctg ttcgaggaaa accccatcaa cgctagcggc gtggacgcca
    10021 aggccatcct gtctgccaga ctgagcaaga gcagacggct ggaaaatctg atcgcccagc
    10081 tgcccggcga gaagaagaat ggcctgttcg gcaacctgat tgccctgagc ctgggcctga
    10141 cccccaactt caagagcaac ttcgacctgg ccgaggatgc caaactgcag ctgagcaagg
    10201 acacctacga cgacgacctg gacaacctgc tggcccagat cggcgaccag tacgccgacc
    10261 tgtttctggc cgccaagaac ctgtccgacg ccatcctgct gagcgacatc ctgagagtga
    10321 acaccgagat caccaaggcc cccctgagcg cctctatgat caagagatac gacgagcacc
    10381 accaggacct gaccctgctg aaagctctcg tgcggcagca gctgcctgag aagtacaaag
    10441 agattttctt cgaccagagc aagaacggct acgccggcta cattgacggc ggagccagcc
    10501 aggaagagtt ctacaagttc atcaagccca tcctggaaaa gatggacggc accgaggaac
    10561 tgctcgtgaa gctgaacaga gaggacctgc tgcggaagca gcggaccttc gacaacggca
    10621 gcatccccca ccagatccac ctgggagagc tgcacgccat tctgcggcgg caggaagatt
    10681 tttacccatt cctgaaggac aaccgggaaa agatcgagaa gatcctgacc ttccgcatcc
    10741 cctactacgt gggccctctg gccaggggaa acagcagatt cgcctggatg accagaaaga
    10801 gcgaggaaac catcaccccc tggaacttcg aggaagtggt ggacaagggc gcttccgccc
    10861 agagcttcat cgagcggatg accaacttcg ataagaacct gcccaacgag aaggtgctgc
    10921 ccaagcacag cctgctgtac gagtacttca ccgtgtataa cgagctgacc aaagtgaaat
    10981 acgtgaccga gggaatgaga aagcccgcct tcctgagcgg cgagcagaaa aaggccatcg
    11041 tggacctgct gttcaagacc aaccggaaag tgaccgtgaa gcagctgaaa gaggactact
    11101 tcaagaaaat cgagtgcttc gactccgtgg aaatctccgg cgtggaagat cggttcaacg
    11161 cctccctggg cacataccac gatctgctga aaattatcaa ggacaaggac ttcctggaca
    11221 atgaggaaaa cgaggacatt ctggaagata tcgtgctgac cctgacactg tttgaggaca
    11281 gagagatgat cgaggaacgg ctgaaaacct atgcccacct gttcgacgac aaagtgatga
    11341 agcagctgaa gcggcggaga tacaccggct ggggcaggct gagccggaag ctgatcaacg
    11401 gcatccggga caagcagtcc ggcaagacaa tcctggattt cctgaagtcc gacggcttcg
    11461 ccaacagaaa cttcatgcag ctgatccacg acgacagcct gacctttaaa gaggacatcc
    11521 agaaagccca ggtgtccggc cagggcgata gcctgcacga gcacattgcc aatctggccg
    11581 gcagccccgc cattaagaag ggcatcctgc agacagtgaa ggtggtggac gagctcgtga
    11641 aagtgatggg ccggcacaag cccgagaaca tcgtgatcga aatggccaga gagaaccaga
    11701 ccacccagaa gggacagaag aacagccgcg agagaatgaa gcggatcgaa gagggcatca
    11761 aagagctggg cagccagatc ctgaaagaac acccagtgga aaacacccag ctgcagaacg
    11821 agaagctgta cctgtactac ctgcagaatg ggcgggatat gtacgtggac caggaactgg
    11881 acatcaaccg gctgtccgac tacgatgtgg accatatcgt gcctcagagc tttctgaagg
    11941 acgactccat cgacaacaag gtgctgacca gaagcgacaa gaaccggggc aagagcgaca
    12001 acgtgccctc cgaagaggtc gtgaagaaga tgaagaacta ctggcggcag ctgctgaacg
    12061 ccaagctgat tacccagaga aagttcgaca atctgaccaa ggccgagaga ggcggcctga
    12121 gcgaactgga taaggccggc ttcatcaaga gacagctggt ggaaacccgg cagatcacaa
    12181 agcacgtggc acagatcctg gactcccgga tgaacactaa gtacgacgag aatgacaagc
    12241 tgatccggga agtgaaagtg atcaccctga agtccaagct ggtgtccgat ttccggaagg
    12301 atttccagtt ttacaaagtg cgcgagatca acaactacca ccacgcccac gacgcctacc
    12361 tgaacgccgt cgtgggaacc gccctgatca aaaagtaccc taagctggaa agcgagttcg
    12421 tgtacggcga ctacaaggtg tacgacgtgc ggaagatgat cgccaagagc gagcaggaaa
    12481 tcggcaaggc taccgccaag tacttcttct acagcaacat catgaacttt ttcaagaccg
    12541 agattaccct ggccaacggc gagatccgga agcggcctct gatcgagaca aacggcgaaa
    12601 ccggggagat cgtgtgggat aagggccggg attttgccac cgtgcggaaa gtgctgagca
    12661 tgccccaagt gaatatcgtg aaaaagaccg aggtgcagac aggcggcttc agcaaagagt
    12721 ctatcctgcc caagaggaac agcgataagc tgatcgccag aaagaaggac tgggacccta
    12781 agaagtacgg cggcttcctg tggcccaccg tggcctattc tgtgctggtg gtggccaaag
    12841 tggaaaaggg caagtccaag aaactgaaga gtgtgaaaga gctgctgggg atcaccatca
    12901 tggaaagaag cagcttcgag aagaatccca tcgactttct ggaagccaag ggctacaaag
    12961 aagtgaaaaa ggacctgatc atcaagctgc ctaagtactc cctgttcgag ctggaaaacg
    13021 gccggaagag aatgctggcc tctgccaagc agctgcagaa gggaaacgaa ctggccctgc
    13081 cctccaaata tgtgaacttc ctgtacctgg ccagccacta tgagaagctg aagggctccc
    13141 ccgaggataa tgagcagaaa cagctgtttg tggaacagca caagcactac ctggacgaga
    13201 tcatcgagca gatcagcgag ttctccaaga gagtgatcct ggccgacgct aatctggaca
    13261 aagtgctgtc cgcctacaac aagcaccggg ataagcccat cagagagcag gccgagaata
    13321 tcatccacct gtttaccctg accaatctgg gagcccctgc cgccttcaag tactttgaca
    13381 ccaccatcga ccggaagcag tacagaagca ccaaagaggt gctggacgcc accctgatcc
    13441 accagagcat caccggcctg tacgagacac gaatcgattt gtctcagctg ggaggcgatg
    13501 ggtccgggag cggcgggagc ggggggagca ctaatctgag cgacatcatt gagaaggaga
    13561 ctgggaaaca gctggtcatt caggagtcca tcctgatgct gcctgaggag gtggaggaag
    13621 tgatcggcaa caagccagag tctgacatcc tggtgcacac cgcctacgac gagtccacag
    13681 atgagaatgt gatgctgctg acctctgacg cccccgagta taagccttgg gccctggtca
    13741 tccaggattc taacggcgag aataagatca agatgctgag cggaggctcc aaaaggccgg
    13801 cggccacgaa aaaggccggc caggcaaaaa agaaaaaggg atcctaccca tacgatgttc
    13861 cagattacgc ttatccctac gacgtgcctg attatgcata cccatatgat gtccccgact
    13921 atgccggaag cgagggcaga ggaagccttc taacatgcgg tgacgtggag gagaatcccg
    13981 gcccttccgg gatggccaag cctttgtctc aagaagaatc caccctcatt gaaagagcaa
    14041 cggctacaat caacagcatc cccatctctg aggactacag cgtcgccagc gcagctctct
    14101 ctagcgacgg ccgcatcttc actggtgtca atgtatatca ttttactggg ggaccttgtg
    14161 cagaactcgt ggtgctgggc actgctgctg ctgcggcagc tggcaacctg acttgtatcg
    14221 tcgcgatcgg aaatgagaac aggggcatct tgagcccctg cggacggtgc cgacaggtgc
    14281 ttctcgatct gcatcctggg atcaaagcca tagtgaagga cagtgatgga cagccgacgg
    14341 cagttgggat tcgtgaattg ctgccctctg gttatgtgtg ggagggctaa taa
//
