# Supplementary material for: Activity-based selection for enhanced base editor mutational scanning
Source: bioRxiv preprint, doi:10.1101/2024.11.12.622254, version 1 (2024-11-14)
Supplement: Supplementary Materials [file 622254_file02.zip › Supplementary Materials/Plasmids/pRDA_867.gb]

LOCUS       pRDA_867               14108 bp ds-DNA     circular SYN 10-JUL-2023
DEFINITION  Modular plasmid designed using Fragmid, a plasmid design tool of
            the Genetic Perturbation Platform (GPP), Broad Institute
ACCESSION   .
VERSION     .
KEYWORDS    .
SOURCE      synthetic DNA construct
  ORGANISM  synthetic DNA construct
REFERENCE   1  (bases 1 to 14108)
  AUTHORS   Genetic Perturbation Platform (GPP), Broad Institute
COMMENT     Fragmid source plasmids: pRDA_722, pF_AA179, pF_AA065, pF_AA013,
            pF_AA030, pF_AA009, pF_AA006
FEATURES             Location/Qualifiers
     enhancer        238..617
                     /note="human cytomegalovirus immediate early enhancer"
                     /label="CMV enhancer"
     promoter        619..817
                     /note="human cytomegalovirus (CMV) immediate early
                     promoter"
                     /label="CMV promoter"
     LTR             835..1015
                     /note="truncated 5' long terminal repeat (LTR) from HIV-1"
                     /label="5' LTR (truncated)"
     misc_feature    1062..1187
                     /note="packaging signal of human immunodeficiency virus
                     type 1"
                     /label="HIV-1 Psi"
     misc_feature    1680..1913
                     /note="The Rev response element (RRE) of HIV-1 allows for
                     Rev-dependent mRNA export from the nucleus to the
                     cytoplasm."
                     /label="RRE"
     misc_feature    2440..2557
                     /note="CPPT"
                     /label="CPPT"
     misc_feature    2615..2635
                     /label="Filler"
     promoter        2640..3818
                     /note="strong constitutive promoter for human elongation
                     factor EF-1-alpha"
                     /label="EF1a_v1"
     CDS             3829..3831
                     /codon_start=1
                     /transl_table=1
                     /label="Start"
     CDS             3835..3888
                     /codon_start=1
                     /transl_table=1
                     /translation="KRTADGSEFESPKKKRKV"
                     /label="BPNLS_v1.1"
     CDS             3889..4386
                     /codon_start=1
                     /transl_table=1
                     /translation="SEVEFSHEYWMRHALTLAKRARDEREVPVGAVLVLNNRVIGEGW
                     NRAIGLHDPTAHAEIMALRQGGLVMQNYRLIDATLYVTFEPCVMCAGAMIHSRIGRVV
                     FGWRNSKRGAAGSLMNVLNYPGMNHRVEITEGILADECAALLCDFYRMPRQVFNAQKK
                     AQSSIN"
                     /label="ABE8e_v1.1"
     misc_difference 4201..4203
                     /label="V106W"
     CDS             4387..4476
                     /codon_start=1
                     /transl_table=1
                     /translation="SGGSSGGSSGSETPGTSESATPESSGGSSG"
                     /label="Linker_v1.1"
     CDS             4483..8583
                     /codon_start=1
                     /note="generates RNA-guided double strand breaks in DNA"
                     /product="Cas9 (Csn1) endonuclease from the Streptococcus
                     pyogenes Type II CRISPR/Cas system"
                     /transl_table=1
                     /translation="DKKYSIGLAIGTNSVGWAVITDEYKVPSKKFKVLGNTDRHSIKK
                     NLIGALLFDSGETAEATRLKRTARRRYTRRKNRICYLQEIFSNEMAKVDDSFFHRLEE
                     SFLVEEDKKHERHPIFGNIVDEVAYHEKYPTIYHLRKKLVDSTDKADLRLIYLALAHM
                     IKFRGHFLIEGDLNPDNSDVDKLFIQLVQTYNQLFEENPINASGVDAKAILSARLSKS
                     RRLENLIAQLPGEKKNGLFGNLIALSLGLTPNFKSNFDLAEDAKLQLSKDTYDDDLDN
                     LLAQIGDQYADLFLAAKNLSDAILLSDILRVNTEITKAPLSASMIKRYDEHHQDLTLL
                     KALVRQQLPEKYKEIFFDQSKNGYAGYIDGGASQEEFYKFIKPILEKMDGTEELLVKL
                     NREDLLRKQRTFDNGSIPHQIHLGELHAILRRQEDFYPFLKDNREKIEKILTFRIPYY
                     VGPLARGNSRFAWMTRKSEETITPWNFEEVVDKGASAQSFIERMTNFDKNLPNEKVLP
                     KHSLLYEYFTVYNELTKVKYVTEGMRKPAFLSGEQKKAIVDLLFKTNRKVTVKQLKED
                     YFKKIECFDSVEISGVEDRFNASLGTYHDLLKIIKDKDFLDNEENEDILEDIVLTLTL
                     FEDREMIEERLKTYAHLFDDKVMKQLKRRRYTGWGRLSRKLINGIRDKQSGKTILDFL
                     KSDGFANRNFMQLIHDDSLTFKEDIQKAQVSGQGDSLHEHIANLAGSPAIKKGILQTV
                     KVVDELVKVMGRHKPENIVIEMARENQTTQKGQKNSRERMKRIEEGIKELGSQILKEH
                     PVENTQLQNEKLYLYYLQNGRDMYVDQELDINRLSDYDVDHIVPQSFLKDDSIDNKVL
                     TRSDKNRGKSDNVPSEEVVKKMKNYWRQLLNAKLITQRKFDNLTKAERGGLSELDKAG
                     FIKRQLVETRQITKHVAQILDSRMNTKYDENDKLIREVKVITLKSKLVSDFRKDFQFY
                     KVREINNYHHAHDAYLNAVVGTALIKKYPKLESEFVYGDYKVYDVRKMIAKSEQEIGK
                     ATAKYFFYSNIMNFFKTEITLANGEIRKRPLIETNGETGEIVWDKGRDFATVRKVLSM
                     PQVNIVKKTEVQTGGFSKESILPKRNSDKLIARKKDWDPKKYGGFLWPTVAYSVLVVA
                     KVEKGKSKKLKSVKELLGITIMERSSFEKNPIDFLEAKGYKEVKKDLIIKLPKYSLFE
                     LENGRKRMLASAKQLQKGNELALPSKYVNFLYLASHYEKLKGSPEDNEQKQLFVEQHK
                     HYLDEIIEQISEFSKRVILADANLDKVLSAYNKHRDKPIREQAENIIHLFTLTNLGAP
                     AAFKYFDTTIDRKQYRSTKEVLDATLIHQSITGLYETRIDLSQLGGD"
                     /label="nCas9-SpG (D10A)_v1.1 [Sp]"
     misc_difference 4507..4509
                     /label="D10A"
     misc_difference 7882..7884
                     /label="D1135L"
     misc_difference 7885..7887
                     /label="S1136W"
     misc_difference 8131..8133
                     /label="G1218K"
     misc_difference 8134..8136
                     /label="E1219Q"
     misc_difference 8482..8484
                     /label="R1335Q"
     misc_difference 8488..8490
                     /label="T1337R"
     CDS             8584..8589
                     /codon_start=1
                     /transl_table=1
                     /translation="GS"
                     /label="GS"
     CDS             8590..8637
                     /codon_start=1
                     /product="bipartite nuclear localization signal from
                     nucleoplasmin"
                     /transl_table=1
                     /translation="KRPAATKKAGQAKKKK"
                     /label="NpNLS_v1.1"
     CDS             8644..8724
                     /codon_start=1
                     /product="three tandem HA epitope tags"
                     /transl_table=1
                     /translation="YPYDVPDYAYPYDVPDYAYPYDVPDYA"
                     /label="3xHA_v1.1"
     CDS             8725..8730
                     /codon_start=1
                     /transl_table=1
                     /translation="GS"
                     /label="GS"
     CDS             8731..8784
                     /codon_start=1
                     /note="Eukaryotic ribosomes fail to insert a peptide bond
                     between the Gly and Pro residues, yielding separate
                     polypeptides."
                     /product="2A peptide from Thosea asigna virus capsid
                     protein"
                     /transl_table=1
                     /translation="EGRGSLLTCGDVEENPGP"
                     /label="T2A_v1.1"
     CDS             8794..9186
                     /codon_start=1
                     /gene="Aspergillus terreus BSD"
                     /note="confers resistance to blasticidin"
                     /product="blasticidin S deaminase"
                     /transl_table=1
                     /translation="AKPLSQEESTLIERATATINSIPISEDYSVASAALSSDGRIFTG
                     VNVYHFTGGPCAELVVLGTAAAAAAGNLTCIVAIGNENRGILSPCGRCRQVLLDLHPG
                     IKAIVKDSDGQPTAVGIRELLPSGYVWEG"
                     /label="BlastR_v1.1"
     CDS             9187..9189
                     /codon_start=1
                     /transl_table=1
                     /label="Stop"
     misc_feature    9200..9788
                     /note="woodchuck hepatitis virus posttranscriptional
                     regulatory element"
                     /label="WPRE"
     misc_feature    9738
                     /label="Silent"
     LTR             9860..10093
                     /note="self-inactivating 3' long terminal repeat (LTR)
                     from HIV-1"
                     /label="3' LTR (Delta-U3)"
     misc_feature    9889
                     /label="Silent"
     polyA_signal    10125..10349
                     /note="bovine growth hormone polyadenylation signal"
                     /label="bGH poly(A) signal"
     misc_feature    10312
                     /label="Silent"
     rep_origin      10395..10823
                     /direction=RIGHT
                     /note="f1 bacteriophage origin of replication; arrow
                     indicates direction of (+) strand synthesis"
                     /label="f1 ori"
     promoter        10837..11166
                     /note="SV40 enhancer and early promoter"
                     /label="SV40 promoter"
     rep_origin      11017..11152
                     /note="SV40 origin of replication"
                     /label="SV40 ori"
     promoter        11214..11261
                     /note="synthetic bacterial promoter"
                     /label="EM7 promoter"
     CDS             11280..11654
                     /codon_start=1
                     /note="BleomycinR"
                     /transl_table=1
                     /translation="MAKLTSAVPVLTARDVAGAVEFWTDRLGFSRDFVEDDFAGVVRD
                     DVTLFISAVQDQVVPDNTLAWVWVRGLDELYAEWSEVVSTNFRDASGPAMTEIGEQPW
                     GREFALRDPAGNCVHFVAEEQD*"
                     /label="BleomycinR"
     polyA_signal    11784..11905
                     /note="SV40 polyadenylation signal"
                     /label="SV40 poly(A) signal"
     rep_origin      complement(12356..12944)
                     /direction=LEFT
                     /note="high-copy-number ColE1/pMB1/pBR322/pUC origin of
                     replication"
                     /label="ori"
     CDS             complement(13115..13975)
                     /codon_start=1
                     /gene="bla"
                     /note="confers resistance to ampicillin, carbenicillin,
                     and related antibiotics"
                     /product="beta-lactamase"
                     /transl_table=1
                     /translation="MSIQHFRVALIPFFAAFCLPVFAHPETLVKVKDAEDQLGARVGY
                     IELDLNSGKILESFRPEERFPMMSTFKVLLCGAVLSRIDAGQEQLGRRIHYSQNDLVE
                     YSPVTEKHLTDGMTVRELCSAAITMSDNTAANLLLTTIGGPKELTAFLHNMGDHVTRL
                     DRWEPELNEAIPNDERDTTMPVAMATTLRKLLTGELLTLASRQQLIDWMEADKVAGPL
                     LRSALPAGWFIADKSGAGERGSRGIIAALGPDGKPSRIVVIYTTGSQATMDERNRQIA
                     EIGASLIKHW*"
                     /label="AmpR"
     promoter        complement(13976..14080)
                     /gene="bla"
                     /label="AmpR promoter"
ORIGIN      
        1 GTCGACGGAT CGGGAGATCT CCCGATCCCC TATGGTGCAC TCTCAGTACA ATCTGCTCTG
       61 ATGCCGCATA GTTAAGCCAG TATCTGCTCC CTGCTTGTGT GTTGGAGGTC GCTGAGTAGT
      121 GCGCGAGCAA AATTTAAGCT ACAACAAGGC AAGGCTTGAC CGACAATTGC ATGAAGAATC
      181 TGCTTAGGGT TAGGCGTTTT GCGCTGCTTC GCGATGTACG GGCCAGATAT ACGCGTTGAC
      241 ATTGATTATT GACTAGTTAT TAATAGTAAT CAATTACGGG GTCATTAGTT CATAGCCCAT
      301 ATATGGAGTT CCGCGTTACA TAACTTACGG TAAATGGCCC GCCTGGCTGA CCGCCCAACG
      361 ACCCCCGCCC ATTGACGTCA ATAATGACGT ATGTTCCCAT AGTAACGCCA ATAGGGACTT
      421 TCCATTGACG TCAATGGGTG GAGTATTTAC GGTAAACTGC CCACTTGGCA GTACATCAAG
      481 TGTATCATAT GCCAAGTACG CCCCCTATTG ACGTCAATGA CGGTAAATGG CCCGCCTGGC
      541 ATTATGCCCA GTACATGACC TTATGGGACT TTCCTACTTG GCAGTACATC TACGTATTAG
      601 TCATCGCTAT TACCATGGTG ATGCGGTTTT GGCAGTACAT CAATGGGCGT GGATAGCGGT
      661 TTGACTCACG GGGATTTCCA AGTCTCCACC CCATTGACGT CAATGGGAGT TTGTTTTGGC
      721 ACCAAAATCA ACGGGACTTT CCAAAATGTC GTAACAACTC CGCCCCATTG ACGCAAATGG
      781 GCGGTAGGCG TGTACGGTGG GAGGTCTATA TAAGCAGCGC GTTTTGCCTG TACTGGGTCT
      841 CTCTGGTTAG ACCAGATCTG AGCCTGGGAG CTCTCTGGCT AACTAGGGAA CCCACTGCTT
      901 AAGCCTCAAT AAAGCTTGCC TTGAGTGCTT CAAGTAGTGT GTGCCCGTCT GTTGTGTGAC
      961 TCTGGTAACT AGAGATCCCT CAGACCCTTT TAGTCAGTGT GGAAAATCTC TAGCAGTGGC
     1021 GCCCGAACAG GGACTTGAAA GCGAAAGGGA AACCAGAGGA GCTCTCTCGA CGCAGGACTC
     1081 GGCTTGCTGA AGCGCGCACG GCAAGAGGCG AGGGGCGGCG ACTGGTGAGT ACGCCAAAAA
     1141 TTTTGACTAG CGGAGGCTAG AAGGAGAGAG ATGGGTGCGA GAGCGTCAGT ATTAAGCGGG
     1201 GGAGAATTAG ATCGCGATGG GAAAAAATTC GGTTAAGGCC AGGGGGAAAG AAAAAATATA
     1261 AATTAAAACA TATAGTATGG GCAAGCAGGG AGCTAGAACG ATTCGCAGTT AATCCTGGCC
     1321 TGTTAGAAAC ATCAGAAGGC TGTAGACAAA TACTGGGACA GCTACAACCA TCCCTTCAGA
     1381 CAGGATCAGA AGAACTTAGA TCATTATATA ATACAGTAGC AACCCTCTAT TGTGTGCATC
     1441 AAAGGATAGA GATAAAAGAC ACCAAGGAAG CTTTAGACAA GATAGAGGAA GAGCAAAACA
     1501 AAAGTAAGAC CACCGCACAG CAAGCGGCCG CTGATCTTCA GACCTGGAGG AGGAGATATG
     1561 AGGGACAATT GGAGAAGTGA ATTATATAAA TATAAAGTAG TAAAAATTGA ACCATTAGGA
     1621 GTAGCACCCA CCAAGGCAAA GAGAAGAGTG GTGCAGAGAG AAAAAAGAGC AGTGGGAATA
     1681 GGAGCTTTGT TCCTTGGGTT CTTGGGAGCA GCAGGAAGCA CTATGGGCGC AGCGTCAATG
     1741 ACGCTGACGG TACAGGCCAG ACAATTATTG TCTGGTATAG TGCAGCAGCA GAACAATTTG
     1801 CTGAGGGCTA TTGAGGCGCA ACAGCATCTG TTGCAACTCA CAGTCTGGGG CATCAAGCAG
     1861 CTCCAGGCAA GAATCCTGGC TGTGGAAAGA TACCTAAAGG ATCAACAGCT CCTGGGGATT
     1921 TGGGGTTGCT CTGGAAAACT CATTTGCACC ACTGCTGTGC CTTGGAATGC TAGTTGGAGT
     1981 AATAAATCTC TGGAACAGAT TTGGAATCAC ACGACCTGGA TGGAGTGGGA CAGAGAAATT
     2041 AACAATTACA CAAGCTTAAT ACACTCCTTA ATTGAAGAAT CGCAAAACCA GCAAGAAAAG
     2101 AATGAACAAG AATTATTGGA ATTAGATAAA TGGGCAAGTT TGTGGAATTG GTTTAACATA
     2161 ACAAATTGGC TGTGGTATAT AAAATTATTC ATAATGATAG TAGGAGGCTT GGTAGGTTTA
     2221 AGAATAGTTT TTGCTGTACT TTCTATAGTG AATAGAGTTA GGCAGGGATA TTCACCATTA
     2281 TCGTTTCAGA CCCACCTCCC AACCCCGAGG GGACCCGACA GGCCCGAAGG AATAGAAGAA
     2341 GAAGGTGGAG AGAGAGACAG AGACAGATCC ATTCGATTAG TGAACGGATC GGCACTGCGT
     2401 GCGCCAATTC TGCAGACAAA TGGCAGTATT CATCCACAAT TTTAAAAGAA AAGGGGGGAT
     2461 TGGGGGGTAC AGTGCAGGGG AAAGAATAGT AGACATAATA GCAACAGACA TACAAACTAA
     2521 AGAATTACAA AAACAAATTA CAAAAATTCA AAATTTTCGG GTTTATTACA GGGACAGCAG
     2581 AGATCCAGTT TGGTTAATTA AGGTACCGGG CAGAGGTCTC GCTTTTTTCG AGACAACACG
     2641 GCTCCGGTGC CCGTCAGTGG GCAGAGCGCA CATCGCCCAC AGTCCCCGAG AAGTTGGGGG
     2701 GAGGGGTCGG CAATTGATCC GGTGCCTAGA GAAGGTGGCG CGGGGTAAAC TGGGAAAGTG
     2761 ATGTCGTGTA CTGGCTCCGC CTTTTTCCCG AGGGTGGGGG AGAACCGTAT ATAAGTGCAG
     2821 TAGTCGCCGT GAACGTTCTT TTTCGCAACG GGTTTGCCGC CAGAACACAG GTAAGTGCCG
     2881 TGTGTGGTTC CCGCGGGCCT GGCCTCTTTA CGGGTTATGG CCCTTGCGTG CCTTGAATTA
     2941 CTTCCACCTG GCTGCAGTAC GTGATTCTTG ATCCCGAGCT TCGGGTTGGA AGTGGGTGGG
     3001 AGAGTTCGAG GCCTTGCGCT TAAGGAGCCC CTTCGCCTCG TGCTTGAGTT GAGGCCTGGC
     3061 CTGGGCGCTG GGGCCGCCGC GTGCGAATCT GGTGGCACCT TCGCGCCTGT CTCGCTGCTT
     3121 TCGATAAGTC TCTAGCCATT TAAAATTTTT GATGACCTGC TGCGACGCTT TTTTTCTGGC
     3181 AAGATAGTCT TGTAAATGCG GGCCAAGATC TGCACACTGG TATTTCGGTT TTTGGGGCCG
     3241 CGGGCGGCGA CGGGGCCCGT GCGTCCCAGC GCACATGTTC GGCGAGGCGG GGCCTGCGAG
     3301 CGCGGCCACC GAGAATCGGA CGGGGGTAGT CTCAAGCTGG CCGGCCTGCT CTGGTGCCTG
     3361 GCCTCGCGCC GCCGTGTATC GCCCCGCCCT GGGCGGCAAG GCTGGCCCGG TCGGCACCAG
     3421 TTGCGTGAGC GGAAAGATGG CCGCTTCCCG GCCCTGCTGC AGGGAGCTCA AAATGGAGGA
     3481 CGCGGCGCTC GGGAGAGCGG GCGGGTGAGT CACCCACACA AAGGAAAAGG GCCTTTCCGT
     3541 CCTCAGCCGT CGCTTCATGT GACTCCACGG AGTACCGGGC GCCGTCCAGG CACCTCGATT
     3601 AGTTCTCGAG CTTTTGGAGT ACGTCGTCTT TAGGTTGGGG GGAGGGGTTT TATGCGATGG
     3661 AGTTTCCCCA CACTGAGTGG GTGGAGACTG AAGTTAGGCC AGCTTGGCAC TTGATGTAAT
     3721 TCTCCTTGGA ATTTGCCCTT TTTGAGTTTG GATCTTGGTT CATTCTCAAG CCTCAGACAG
     3781 TGGTTCAAAG TTTTTTTCTT CCATTTCAGG TGTCGTGAAG GAGCCACCAT GGCCAAACGG
     3841 ACAGCCGACG GAAGCGAGTT CGAGTCACCA AAGAAGAAGC GGAAAGTCTC TGAGGTGGAG
     3901 TTTTCCCACG AGTACTGGAT GAGACATGCC CTGACCCTGG CCAAGAGGGC ACGGGATGAG
     3961 AGGGAGGTGC CTGTGGGAGC CGTGCTGGTG CTGAACAATA GAGTGATCGG CGAGGGCTGG
     4021 AACAGAGCCA TCGGCCTGCA CGACCCAACA GCCCATGCCG AAATTATGGC CCTGAGACAG
     4081 GGCGGCCTGG TCATGCAGAA CTACAGACTG ATTGACGCCA CCCTGTACGT GACATTCGAG
     4141 CCTTGCGTGA TGTGCGCCGG CGCCATGATC CACTCTAGGA TCGGCCGCGT GGTGTTTGGA
     4201 TGGAGAAATT CTAAAAGAGG CGCCGCAGGC TCCCTGATGA ACGTGCTGAA CTACCCCGGC
     4261 ATGAATCACC GCGTCGAAAT TACCGAGGGA ATCCTGGCAG ATGAATGTGC CGCCCTGCTG
     4321 TGCGATTTCT ATCGGATGCC TAGACAGGTG TTCAATGCTC AGAAGAAGGC CCAGAGCTCC
     4381 ATCAACTCTG GAGGATCTAG CGGAGGATCC TCTGGCAGCG AGACACCAGG AACAAGCGAG
     4441 TCAGCAACAC CAGAGAGCAG TGGCGGCAGC AGCGGCGGCA GCGACAAGAA GTACAGCATC
     4501 GGCCTGGCCA TCGGCACCAA CTCTGTGGGC TGGGCCGTGA TCACCGACGA GTACAAGGTG
     4561 CCCAGCAAGA AATTCAAGGT GCTGGGCAAC ACCGACCGGC ACAGCATCAA GAAGAACCTG
     4621 ATCGGAGCCC TGCTGTTCGA CAGCGGCGAA ACAGCCGAGG CCACCCGGCT GAAGAGAACC
     4681 GCCAGAAGAA GATACACCAG ACGGAAGAAC CGGATCTGCT ATCTGCAAGA GATCTTCAGC
     4741 AACGAGATGG CCAAGGTGGA CGACAGCTTC TTCCACAGAC TGGAAGAGTC CTTCCTGGTG
     4801 GAAGAGGATA AGAAGCACGA GCGGCACCCC ATCTTCGGCA ACATCGTGGA CGAGGTGGCC
     4861 TACCACGAGA AGTACCCCAC CATCTACCAC CTGAGAAAGA AACTGGTGGA CAGCACCGAC
     4921 AAGGCCGACC TGCGGCTGAT CTATCTGGCC CTGGCCCACA TGATCAAGTT CCGGGGCCAC
     4981 TTCCTGATCG AGGGCGACCT GAACCCCGAC AACAGCGACG TGGACAAGCT GTTCATCCAG
     5041 CTGGTGCAGA CCTACAACCA GCTGTTCGAG GAAAACCCCA TCAACGCTAG CGGCGTGGAC
     5101 GCCAAGGCCA TCCTGTCTGC CAGACTGAGC AAGAGCAGAC GGCTGGAAAA TCTGATCGCC
     5161 CAGCTGCCCG GCGAGAAGAA GAATGGCCTG TTCGGCAACC TGATTGCCCT GAGCCTGGGC
     5221 CTGACCCCCA ACTTCAAGAG CAACTTCGAC CTGGCCGAGG ATGCCAAACT GCAGCTGAGC
     5281 AAGGACACCT ACGACGACGA CCTGGACAAC CTGCTGGCCC AGATCGGCGA CCAGTACGCC
     5341 GACCTGTTTC TGGCCGCCAA GAACCTGTCC GACGCCATCC TGCTGAGCGA CATCCTGAGA
     5401 GTGAACACCG AGATCACCAA GGCCCCCCTG AGCGCCTCTA TGATCAAGAG ATACGACGAG
     5461 CACCACCAGG ACCTGACCCT GCTGAAAGCT CTCGTGCGGC AGCAGCTGCC TGAGAAGTAC
     5521 AAAGAGATTT TCTTCGACCA GAGCAAGAAC GGCTACGCCG GCTACATTGA CGGCGGAGCC
     5581 AGCCAGGAAG AGTTCTACAA GTTCATCAAG CCCATCCTGG AAAAGATGGA CGGCACCGAG
     5641 GAACTGCTCG TGAAGCTGAA CAGAGAGGAC CTGCTGCGGA AGCAGCGGAC CTTCGACAAC
     5701 GGCAGCATCC CCCACCAGAT CCACCTGGGA GAGCTGCACG CCATTCTGCG GCGGCAGGAA
     5761 GATTTTTACC CATTCCTGAA GGACAACCGG GAAAAGATCG AGAAGATCCT GACCTTCCGC
     5821 ATCCCCTACT ACGTGGGCCC TCTGGCCAGG GGAAACAGCA GATTCGCCTG GATGACCAGA
     5881 AAGAGCGAGG AAACCATCAC CCCCTGGAAC TTCGAGGAAG TGGTGGACAA GGGCGCTTCC
     5941 GCCCAGAGCT TCATCGAGCG GATGACCAAC TTCGATAAGA ACCTGCCCAA CGAGAAGGTG
     6001 CTGCCCAAGC ACAGCCTGCT GTACGAGTAC TTCACCGTGT ATAACGAGCT GACCAAAGTG
     6061 AAATACGTGA CCGAGGGAAT GAGAAAGCCC GCCTTCCTGA GCGGCGAGCA GAAAAAGGCC
     6121 ATCGTGGACC TGCTGTTCAA GACCAACCGG AAAGTGACCG TGAAGCAGCT GAAAGAGGAC
     6181 TACTTCAAGA AAATCGAGTG CTTCGACTCC GTGGAAATCT CCGGCGTGGA AGATCGGTTC
     6241 AACGCCTCCC TGGGCACATA CCACGATCTG CTGAAAATTA TCAAGGACAA GGACTTCCTG
     6301 GACAATGAGG AAAACGAGGA CATTCTGGAA GATATCGTGC TGACCCTGAC ACTGTTTGAG
     6361 GACAGAGAGA TGATCGAGGA ACGGCTGAAA ACCTATGCCC ACCTGTTCGA CGACAAAGTG
     6421 ATGAAGCAGC TGAAGCGGCG GAGATACACC GGCTGGGGCA GGCTGAGCCG GAAGCTGATC
     6481 AACGGCATCC GGGACAAGCA GTCCGGCAAG ACAATCCTGG ATTTCCTGAA GTCCGACGGC
     6541 TTCGCCAACA GAAACTTCAT GCAGCTGATC CACGACGACA GCCTGACCTT TAAAGAGGAC
     6601 ATCCAGAAAG CCCAGGTGTC CGGCCAGGGC GATAGCCTGC ACGAGCACAT TGCCAATCTG
     6661 GCCGGCAGCC CCGCCATTAA GAAGGGCATC CTGCAGACAG TGAAGGTGGT GGACGAGCTC
     6721 GTGAAAGTGA TGGGCCGGCA CAAGCCCGAG AACATCGTGA TCGAAATGGC CAGAGAGAAC
     6781 CAGACCACCC AGAAGGGACA GAAGAACAGC CGCGAGAGAA TGAAGCGGAT CGAAGAGGGC
     6841 ATCAAAGAGC TGGGCAGCCA GATCCTGAAA GAACACCCAG TGGAAAACAC CCAGCTGCAG
     6901 AACGAGAAGC TGTACCTGTA CTACCTGCAG AATGGGCGGG ATATGTACGT GGACCAGGAA
     6961 CTGGACATCA ACCGGCTGTC CGACTACGAT GTGGACCATA TCGTGCCTCA GAGCTTTCTG
     7021 AAGGACGACT CCATCGACAA CAAGGTGCTG ACCAGAAGCG ACAAGAACCG GGGCAAGAGC
     7081 GACAACGTGC CCTCCGAAGA GGTCGTGAAG AAGATGAAGA ACTACTGGCG GCAGCTGCTG
     7141 AACGCCAAGC TGATTACCCA GAGAAAGTTC GACAATCTGA CCAAGGCCGA GAGAGGCGGC
     7201 CTGAGCGAAC TGGATAAGGC CGGCTTCATC AAGAGACAGC TGGTGGAAAC CCGGCAGATC
     7261 ACAAAGCACG TGGCACAGAT CCTGGACTCC CGGATGAACA CTAAGTACGA CGAGAATGAC
     7321 AAGCTGATCC GGGAAGTGAA AGTGATCACC CTGAAGTCCA AGCTGGTGTC CGATTTCCGG
     7381 AAGGATTTCC AGTTTTACAA AGTGCGCGAG ATCAACAACT ACCACCACGC CCACGACGCC
     7441 TACCTGAACG CCGTCGTGGG AACCGCCCTG ATCAAAAAGT ACCCTAAGCT GGAAAGCGAG
     7501 TTCGTGTACG GCGACTACAA GGTGTACGAC GTGCGGAAGA TGATCGCCAA GAGCGAGCAG
     7561 GAAATCGGCA AGGCTACCGC CAAGTACTTC TTCTACAGCA ACATCATGAA CTTTTTCAAG
     7621 ACCGAGATTA CCCTGGCCAA CGGCGAGATC CGGAAGCGGC CTCTGATCGA GACAAACGGC
     7681 GAAACCGGGG AGATCGTGTG GGATAAGGGC CGGGATTTTG CCACCGTGCG GAAAGTGCTG
     7741 AGCATGCCCC AAGTGAATAT CGTGAAAAAG ACCGAGGTGC AGACAGGCGG CTTCAGCAAA
     7801 GAGTCTATCC TGCCCAAGAG GAACAGCGAT AAGCTGATCG CCAGAAAGAA GGACTGGGAC
     7861 CCTAAGAAGT ACGGCGGCTT CCTGTGGCCC ACCGTGGCCT ATTCTGTGCT GGTGGTGGCC
     7921 AAAGTGGAAA AGGGCAAGTC CAAGAAACTG AAGAGTGTGA AAGAGCTGCT GGGGATCACC
     7981 ATCATGGAAA GAAGCAGCTT CGAGAAGAAT CCCATCGACT TTCTGGAAGC CAAGGGCTAC
     8041 AAAGAAGTGA AAAAGGACCT GATCATCAAG CTGCCTAAGT ACTCCCTGTT CGAGCTGGAA
     8101 AACGGCCGGA AGAGAATGCT GGCCTCTGCC AAGCAGCTGC AGAAGGGAAA CGAACTGGCC
     8161 CTGCCCTCCA AATATGTGAA CTTCCTGTAC CTGGCCAGCC ACTATGAGAA GCTGAAGGGC
     8221 TCCCCCGAGG ATAATGAGCA GAAACAGCTG TTTGTGGAAC AGCACAAGCA CTACCTGGAC
     8281 GAGATCATCG AGCAGATCAG CGAGTTCTCC AAGAGAGTGA TCCTGGCCGA CGCTAATCTG
     8341 GACAAAGTGC TGTCCGCCTA CAACAAGCAC CGGGATAAGC CCATCAGAGA GCAGGCCGAG
     8401 AATATCATCC ACCTGTTTAC CCTGACCAAT CTGGGAGCCC CTGCCGCCTT CAAGTACTTT
     8461 GACACCACCA TCGACCGGAA GCAGTACAGA AGCACCAAAG AGGTGCTGGA CGCCACCCTG
     8521 ATCCACCAGA GCATCACCGG CCTGTACGAG ACACGAATCG ATTTGTCTCA GCTGGGAGGC
     8581 GATGGGTCCA AAAGGCCGGC GGCCACGAAA AAGGCCGGCC AGGCAAAAAA GAAAAAGGGA
     8641 TCCTACCCAT ACGATGTTCC AGATTACGCT TATCCCTACG ACGTGCCTGA TTATGCATAC
     8701 CCATATGATG TCCCCGACTA TGCCGGAAGC GAGGGCAGAG GAAGCCTTCT AACATGCGGT
     8761 GACGTGGAGG AGAATCCCGG CCCTTCCGGG ATGGCCAAGC CTTTGTCTCA AGAAGAATCC
     8821 ACCCTCATTG AAAGAGCAAC GGCTACAATC AACAGCATCC CCATCTCTGA GGACTACAGC
     8881 GTCGCCAGCG CAGCTCTCTC TAGCGACGGC CGCATCTTCA CTGGTGTCAA TGTATATCAT
     8941 TTTACTGGGG GACCTTGTGC AGAACTCGTG GTGCTGGGCA CTGCTGCTGC TGCGGCAGCT
     9001 GGCAACCTGA CTTGTATCGT CGCGATCGGA AATGAGAACA GGGGCATCTT GAGCCCCTGC
     9061 GGACGGTGCC GACAGGTGCT TCTCGATCTG CATCCTGGGA TCAAAGCCAT AGTGAAGGAC
     9121 AGTGATGGAC AGCCGACGGC AGTTGGGATT CGTGAATTGC TGCCCTCTGG TTATGTGTGG
     9181 GAGGGCTAAT AAATTCGAAA ATCAACCTCT GGATTACAAA ATTTGTGAAA GATTGACTGG
     9241 TATTCTTAAC TATGTTGCTC CTTTTACGCT ATGTGGATAC GCTGCTTTAA TGCCTTTGTA
     9301 TCATGCTATT GCTTCCCGTA TGGCTTTCAT TTTCTCCTCC TTGTATAAAT CCTGGTTGCT
     9361 GTCTCTTTAT GAGGAGTTGT GGCCCGTTGT CAGGCAACGT GGCGTGGTGT GCACTGTGTT
     9421 TGCTGACGCA ACCCCCACTG GTTGGGGCAT TGCCACCACC TGTCAGCTCC TTTCCGGGAC
     9481 TTTCGCTTTC CCCCTCCCTA TTGCCACGGC GGAACTCATC GCCGCCTGCC TTGCCCGCTG
     9541 CTGGACAGGG GCTCGGCTGT TGGGCACTGA CAATTCCGTG GTGTTGTCGG GGAAATCATC
     9601 GTCCTTTCCT TGGCTGCTCG CCTGTGTTGC CACCTGGATT CTGCGCGGGA CGTCCTTCTG
     9661 CTACGTCCCT TCGGCCCTCA ATCCAGCGGA CCTTCCTTCC CGCGGCCTGC TGCCGGCTCT
     9721 GCGGCCTCTT CCGCGTCCTC GCCTTCGCCC TCAGACGAGT CGGATCTCCC TTTGGGCCGC
     9781 CTCCCCGCGT CGACTTTAAG ACCAATGACT TACAAGGCAG CTGTAGATCT TAGCCACTTT
     9841 TTAAAAGAAA AGGGGGGACT GGAAGGGCTA ATTCACTCCC AACGAAGATA AGATCTGCTT
     9901 TTTGCTTGTA CTGGGTCTCT CTGGTTAGAC CAGATCTGAG CCTGGGAGCT CTCTGGCTAA
     9961 CTAGGGAACC CACTGCTTAA GCCTCAATAA AGCTTGCCTT GAGTGCTTCA AGTAGTGTGT
    10021 GCCCGTCTGT TGTGTGACTC TGGTAACTAG AGATCCCTCA GACCCTTTTA GTCAGTGTGG
    10081 AAAATCTCTA GCAGGGCCCG TTTAAACCCG CTGATCAGCC TCGACTGTGC CTTCTAGTTG
    10141 CCAGCCATCT GTTGTTTGCC CCTCCCCCGT GCCTTCCTTG ACCCTGGAAG GTGCCACTCC
    10201 CACTGTCCTT TCCTAATAAA ATGAGGAAAT TGCATCGCAT TGTCTGAGTA GGTGTCATTC
    10261 TATTCTGGGG GGTGGGGTGG GGCAGGACAG CAAGGGGGAG GATTGGGAAG ATAATAGCAG
    10321 GCATGCTGGG GATGCGGTGG GCTCTATGGC TTCTGAGGCG GAAAGAACCA GCTGGGGCTC
    10381 TAGGGGGTAT CCCCNNNNNN NNNNNNNNNN NNNNNNNNNN NNNNNNNNNN NNNNNNNNNN
    10441 NNNNNNNNNN NNNNNNNNNN NNNNNNNNNN NNNNNNNNNN NNNNNNNNNN NNNNNNNNNN
    10501 NNNNNNNNNN NNNNNNNNCN NNNNNNNNNN NNNNNNNNNN NNNNNNNNNN NNNNNNNNNN
    10561 NNNNNNNNNN NNNNNNNNNN NNNNNNNNNN NNNNNNNNNN NNNNNNNNNN ANNNNNNNNN
    10621 NNNNNNNNNN NNNNNNNNNN NNNNNNNNNN NNNNNNNNNN CCTTTGACGT TGGAGTCCAC
    10681 GTTCTTTAAT AGTGGACTCT TGTTCCAAAC TGGAACAACA CTCAACCCTA TCTCGGTCTA
    10741 TTCTTTTGAT TTATAAGGGA TTTTGCCGAT TTCGGCCTAT TGGTTAAAAA ATGAGCTGAT
    10801 TTAACAAAAA TTTAACGCGA ATTAATTCTG TGGAATGTGT GTCAGTTAGG GTGTGGAAAG
    10861 TCCCCAGGCT CCCCAGCAGG CAGAAGTATG CAAAGCATGC ATCTCAATTA GTCAGCAACC
    10921 AGGTGTGGAA AGTCCCCAGG CTCCCCAGCA GGCAGAAGTA TGCAAAGCAT GCATCTCAAT
    10981 TAGTCAGCAA CCATAGTCCC GCCCCTAACT CCGCCCATCC CGCCCCTAAC TCCGCCCAGT
    11041 TCCGCCCATT CTCCGCCCCA TGGCTGACTA ATTTTTTTTA TTTATGCAGA GGCCGAGGCC
    11101 GCCTCTGCCT CTGAGCTATT CCAGAAGTAG TGAGGAGGCT TTTTTGGAGG CCTAGGCTTT
    11161 TGCAAAAAGC TCCCGGGAGC TTGTATATCC ATTTTCGGAT CTGATCAGCA CGTGTTGACA
    11221 ATTAATCATC GGCATAGTAT ATCGGCATAG TATAATACGA CAAGGTGAGG AACTAAACCA
    11281 TGGCCAAGTT GACCAGTGCC GTTCCGGTGC TCACCGCGCG CGACGTCGCC GGAGCGGTCG
    11341 AGTTCTGGAC CGACCGGCTC GGGTTCTCCC GGGACTTCGT GGAGGACGAC TTCGCCGGTG
    11401 TGGTCCGGGA CGACGTGACC CTGTTCATCA GCGCGGTCCA GGACCAGGTG GTGCCGGACA
    11461 ACACCCTGGC CTGGGTGTGG GTGCGCGGCC TGGACGAGCT GTACGCCGAG TGGTCGGAGG
    11521 TCGTGTCCAC GAACTTCCGG GACGCCTCCG GGCCGGCCAT GACCGAGATC GGCGAGCAGC
    11581 CGTGGGGGCG GGAGTTCGCC CTGCGCGACC CGGCCGGCAA CTGCGTGCAC TTCGTGGCCG
    11641 AGGAGCAGGA CTGACACGTG CTACGAGATT TCGATTCCAC CGCCGCCTTC TATGAAAGGT
    11701 TGGGCTTCGG AATCGTTTTC CGGGACGCCG GCTGGATGAT CCTCCAGCGC GGGGATCTCA
    11761 TGCTGGAGTT CTTCGCCCAC CCCAACTTGT TTATTGCAGC TTATAATGGT TACAAATAAA
    11821 GCAATAGCAT CACAAATTTC ACAAATAAAG CATTTTTTTC ACTGCATTCT AGTTGTGGTT
    11881 TGTCCAAACT CATCAATGTA TCTTATCATG TCTGTATACC GTCGACCTCT AGCTAGAGCT
    11941 TGGCGTAATC ATGGTCATAG CTGTTTCCTG TGTGAAATTG TTATCCGCTC ACAATTCCAC
    12001 ACAACATACG AGCCGGAAGC ATAAAGTGTA AAGCCTGGGG TGCCTAATGA GTGAGCTAAC
    12061 TCACATTAAT TGCGTTGCGC TCACTGCCCG CTTTCCAGTC GGGAAACCTG TCGTGCCAGC
    12121 TGCATTAATG AATCGGCCAA CGCGCGGGGA GAGGCGGTTT GCGTATTGGG CGCTCTTCCG
    12181 CTTCCTCGCT CACTGACTCG CTGCGCTCGG TCGTTCGGCT GCGGCGAGCG GTATCAGCTC
    12241 ACTCAAAGGC GGTAATACGG TTATCCACAG AATCAGGGGA TAACGCAGGA AAGAACATGT
    12301 GAGCAAAAGG CCAGCAAAAG GCCAGGAACC GTAAAAAGGC CGCGTTGCTG GCGTTTTTCC
    12361 ATAGGCTCCG CCCCCCTGAC GAGCATCACA AAAATCGACG CTCAAGTCAG AGGTGGCGAA
    12421 ACCCGACAGG ACTATAAAGA TACCAGGCGT TTCCCCCTGG AAGCTCCCTC GTGCGCTCTC
    12481 CTGTTCCGAC CCTGCCGCTT ACCGGATACC TGTCCGCCTT TCTCCCTTCG GGAAGCGTGG
    12541 CGCTTTCTCA TAGCTCACGC TGTAGGTATC TCAGTTCGGT GTAGGTCGTT CGCTCCAAGC
    12601 TGGGCTGTGT GCACGAACCC CCCGTTCAGC CCGACCGCTG CGCCTTATCC GGTAACTATC
    12661 GTCTTGAGTC CAACCCGGTA AGACACGACT TATCGCCACT GGCAGCAGCC ACTGGTAACA
    12721 GGATTAGCAG AGCGAGGTAT GTAGGCGGTG CTACAGAGTT CTTGAAGTGG TGGCCTAACT
    12781 ACGGCTACAC TAGAAGAACA GTATTTGGTA TCTGCGCTCT GCTGAAGCCA GTTACCTTCG
    12841 GAAAAAGAGT TGGTAGCTCT TGATCCGGCA AACAAACCAC CGCTGGTAGC GGTGGTTTTT
    12901 TTGTTTGCAA GCAGCAGATT ACGCGCAGAA AAAAAGGATC TCAAGAAGAT CCTTTGATCT
    12961 TTTCTACGGG GTCTGACGCT CAGTGGAACG AAAACTCACG TTAAGGGATT TTGGTCATGA
    13021 GATTATCAAA AAGGATCTTC ACCTAGATCC TTTTAAATTA AAAATGAAGT TTTAAATCAA
    13081 TCTAAAGTAT ATATGAGTAA ACTTGGTCTG ACAGTTACCA ATGCTTAATC AGTGAGGCAC
    13141 CTATCTCAGC GATCTGTCTA TTTCGTTCAT CCATAGTTGC CTGACTCCCC GTCGTGTAGA
    13201 TAACTACGAT ACGGGAGGGC TTACCATCTG GCCCCAGTGC TGCAATGATA CCGCGAGACC
    13261 CACGCTCACC GGCTCCAGAT TTATCAGCAA TAAACCAGCC AGCCGGAAGG GCCGAGCGCA
    13321 GAAGTGGTCC TGCAACTTTA TCCGCCTCCA TCCAGTCTAT TAATTGTTGC CGGGAAGCTA
    13381 GAGTAAGTAG TTCGCCAGTT AATAGTTTGC GCAACGTTGT TGCCATTGCT ACAGGCATCG
    13441 TGGTGTCACG CTCGTCGTTT GGTATGGCTT CATTCAGCTC CGGTTCCCAA CGATCAAGGC
    13501 GAGTTACATG ATCCCCCATG TTGTGCAAAA AAGCGGTTAG CTCCTTCGGT CCTCCGATCG
    13561 TTGTCAGAAG TAAGTTGGCC GCAGTGTTAT CACTCATGGT TATGGCAGCA CTGCATAATT
    13621 CTCTTACTGT CATGCCATCC GTAAGATGCT TTTCTGTGAC TGGTGAGTAC TCAACCAAGT
    13681 CATTCTGAGA ATAGTGTATG CGGCGACCGA GTTGCTCTTG CCCGGCGTCA ATACGGGATA
    13741 ATACCGCGCC ACATAGCAGA ACTTTAAAAG TGCTCATCAT TGGAAAACGT TCTTCGGGGC
    13801 GAAAACTCTC AAGGATCTTA CCGCTGTTGA GATCCAGTTC GATGTAACCC ACTCGTGCAC
    13861 CCAACTGATC TTCAGCATCT TTTACTTTCA CCAGCGTTTC TGGGTGAGCA AAAACAGGAA
    13921 GGCAAAATGC CGCAAAAAAG GGAATAAGGG CGACACGGAA ATGTTGAATA CTCATACTCT
    13981 TCCTTTTTCA ATATTATTGA AGCATTTATC AGGGTTATTG TCTCATGAGC GGATACATAT
    14041 TTGAATGTAT TTAGAAAAAT AAACAAATAG GGGTTCCGCG CACATTTCCC CGAAAAGTGC
    14101 CACCTGAC
//
